# Supplementary material for: Large-scale investigation for antimicrobial activity reveals newly-identified defensive species across the healthy skin microbiome
Source: Nat Commun. 2026 May 25;17:6806. doi: 10.1038/s41467-026-73524-z (PMC13385363; doi:10.1038/s41467-026-73524-z)
Supplement: Supplementary file 15 — Source data [file 41467_2026_73524_MOESM15_ESM.zip › SourceData/Supplementary_Figure_6/LK952_10.region001.gbk]

LOCUS       10                     44737 bp    DNA     linear   UNK 01-JAN-1980
DEFINITION  10 length=90220 depth=1.07x.
ACCESSION   10
VERSION     10
KEYWORDS    .
SOURCE      
  ORGANISM  
            .
COMMENT     ##antiSMASH-Data-START##
            Version      :: 6.0.1
            Run date     :: 2022-01-05 21:47:52
            NOTE: This is a single cluster extracted from a larger record!
            Orig. start  :: 33743
            Orig. end    :: 78480
            ##antiSMASH-Data-END##
FEATURES             Location/Qualifiers
     protocluster    1..44737
                     /aStool="rule-based-clusters"
                     /contig_edge="False"
                     /core_location="[53743:58480](+)"
                     /cutoff="20000"
                     /detection_rule="cds(PKS_AT and (PKS_KS or ene_KS or mod_KS
                     or hyb_KS or itr_KS or tra_KS))"
                     /neighbourhood="20000"
                     /product="T1PKS"
                     /protocluster_number="1"
                     /tool="antismash"
     proto_core      20001..24737
                     /aStool="rule-based-clusters"
                     /tool="antismash"
                     /cutoff="20000"
                     /detection_rule="cds(PKS_AT and (PKS_KS or ene_KS or mod_KS
                     or hyb_KS or itr_KS or tra_KS))"
                     /neighbourhood="20000"
                     /product="T1PKS"
                     /protocluster_number="1"
     cand_cluster    1..44737
                     /SMILES="CC(=O)C(=O)O"
                     /candidate_cluster_number="1"
                     /contig_edge="False"
                     /detection_rules="cds(PKS_AT and (PKS_KS or ene_KS or
                     mod_KS or hyb_KS or itr_KS or tra_KS))"
                     /kind="single"
                     /product="T1PKS"
                     /protoclusters="1"
                     /tool="antismash"
     region          1..44737
                     /candidate_cluster_numbers="1"
                     /contig_edge="False"
                     /product="T1PKS"
                     /region_number="1"
                     /rules="cds(PKS_AT and (PKS_KS or ene_KS or mod_KS or
                     hyb_KS or itr_KS or tra_KS))"
                     /tool="antismash"
     CDS             572..1342
                     /gene_functions="transport (smcogs) SMCOG1000:ABC
                     transporter ATP-binding protein (Score: 217.7; E-value:
                     2.9e-66)"
                     /gene_kind="transport"
                     /locus_tag="ctg10_38"
                     /transl_table=11
                     /translation="MMLQVRNLKVSYGASVIVDGIDLDVPQGGVTTIIGPNGCGKSTLL
                     RATAGLIARDGGTVTLNGVDTSKMKRREIARQLAVLPQTPVAPEGLTVRDLVSRGRHPH
                     QSWLRQASAEDARAVDAVMELTNIAEFADRQLERLSGGQRQRAWIAMVLAQDTPLVFLD
                     EPTTYLDLSHSVEVLSLVRRLADQEGRTVLMVLHDLNLAARYSDQLIVMRRGEVRAVGA
                     PAEVVTETLLNSVFDLPAVVASDPVSGGPLVVPR"
     PFAM_domain     626..1069
                     /aSDomain="ABC_tran"
                     /aSTool="fullhmmer"
                     /database="32.0"
                     /db_xref="PF00005.27"
                     /db_xref="GO:0005524"
                     /db_xref="GO:0016887"
                     /description="ABC transporter"
                     /detection="hmmscan"
                     /domain_id="fullhmmer_ctg10_38_0044"
                     /evalue="1.70E-29"
                     /gene_ontologies="GO:0005524: ATP binding"
                     /gene_ontologies="GO:0016887: ATPase activity"
                     /label="ctg10_38"
                     /locus_tag="ctg10_38"
                     /protein_end="166"
                     /protein_start="18"
                     /score="103.1"
                     /tool="antismash"
                     /translation="DGIDLDVPQGGVTTIIGPNGCGKSTLLRATAGLIARDGGTVTLNG
                     VDTSKMKRREIARQLAVLPQTPVAPEGLTVRDLVSRGRHPHQSWLRQASAEDARAVDAV
                     MELTNIAEFADRQLERLSGGQRQRAWIAMVLAQDTPLVFLDEPT"
     CDS             complement(1363..2316)
                     /gene_functions="transport (smcogs) SMCOG1033:iron compound
                     ABC transporter, periplasmic (Score: 173.1; E-value:
                     1.1e-52)"
                     /gene_kind="transport"
                     /locus_tag="ctg10_39"
                     /transl_table=11
                     /translation="LALFTSRPFKAIAATATAAFMLASCSSGTGDPTAAPEASGANGSD
                     ERIVAMGLGDVDTLLALGDQPVGYATWEQEGSGDPSGLGPWAKDKLTVEPNPIRDTTTE
                     FSTDTAEKVASLNPTKIIAVNSGLEADKKALLEQIAPTTFHSDEYQDWQVPWDAQVKEI
                     SKALGKEEEGQKLIDDAEQAFEDFREAHPELQGKTAVIGMPYDGKFGVYTSGDGRGSFI
                     EKLGFKIPEKFNGDGSSFFLDWSPENYADFNDVDYLFVLDYYGAIDALKNDENFMDLDV
                     NKRGGLYWLDTDTANAMSMPNPLSIPYAVEQIEEQL"
     PFAM_domain     complement(1498..2175)
                     /aSDomain="Peripla_BP_2"
                     /aSTool="fullhmmer"
                     /database="32.0"
                     /db_xref="PF01497.18"
                     /description="Periplasmic binding protein"
                     /detection="hmmscan"
                     /domain_id="fullhmmer_ctg10_39_0045"
                     /evalue="1.60E-18"
                     /label="ctg10_39"
                     /locus_tag="ctg10_39"
                     /protein_end="273"
                     /protein_start="47"
                     /score="67.2"
                     /tool="antismash"
                     /translation="IVAMGLGDVDTLLALGDQPVGYATWEQEGSGDPSGLGPWAKDKLT
                     VEPNPIRDTTTEFSTDTAEKVASLNPTKIIAVNSGLEADKKALLEQIAPTTFHSDEYQD
                     WQVPWDAQVKEISKALGKEEEGQKLIDDAEQAFEDFREAHPELQGKTAVIGMPYDGKFG
                     VYTSGDGRGSFIEKLGFKIPEKFNGDGSSFFLDWSPENYADFNDVDYLFVLDYYGAIDA
                     LKND"
     misc_feature    complement(1816..1818)
                     /note="tta leucine codon, possible target for bldA
                     regulation"
                     /tool="antismash"
     CDS             complement(2551..2829)
                     /locus_tag="ctg10_40"
                     /transl_table=11
                     /translation="MNNSKMDLLLGILAIVVAGLAVVFLSGSIGVFTAIGAVLVGVVLL
                     IRSAQSESDEAPADPLHLENREEAGFDWDAHYQREFGSPDDNPYSQR"
     CDS             complement(2882..4099)
                     /gene_functions="biosynthetic-additional (smcogs)
                     SMCOG1124:acetyl-CoA acetyltransferase (Score: 446.6;
                     E-value: 1.1e-135)"
                     /gene_kind="biosynthetic-additional"
                     /locus_tag="ctg10_41"
                     /transl_table=11
                     /translation="MNQPEIVICNPKRTAVGRYGGAFVGVPVQELAATVVTEVIKEAGI
                     EGSLIDDIILGQASPNGAAPALGRVVALDAELGVDVPGMQLDRRCGSGLQAVATAAAHI
                     ASGAADLIIAGGAESMSNTEYTVDGKIRWGAKGGNLEFKDRLQEGREQAGGKHHPIPGG
                     MIETAENLREEYSIARDRQDTLAVNSHKRAAAAQESGKFDGEIVPVSVPQRKGDPIVVD
                     KDEHIRPNTSTESLAKLRPVMGKKLENATVTAGNASGQNDGAAAMIVTTREKAEELGLT
                     PSAVLRGWAVAGVAPETMGIGPVAATEKLFARLGISFDDIDLIELNEAFAAQALAVLDA
                     WGISEDDPRVNPVGSGISLGHPVGATGARMLVTASHEMQRTDAKRALVTMCIGGGQGLA
                     AVIEKA"
     PFAM_domain     complement(2888..3259)
                     /aSDomain="Thiolase_C"
                     /aSTool="fullhmmer"
                     /database="32.0"
                     /db_xref="PF02803.18"
                     /db_xref="GO:0016747"
                     /description="Thiolase, C-terminal domain"
                     /detection="hmmscan"
                     /domain_id="fullhmmer_ctg10_41_0047"
                     /evalue="1.40E-40"
                     /gene_ontologies="GO:0016747: transferase activity,
                     transferring acyl groups other than amino-acyl groups"
                     /label="ctg10_41"
                     /locus_tag="ctg10_41"
                     /protein_end="404"
                     /protein_start="280"
                     /score="137.8"
                     /tool="antismash"
                     /translation="TPSAVLRGWAVAGVAPETMGIGPVAATEKLFARLGISFDDIDLIE
                     LNEAFAAQALAVLDAWGISEDDPRVNPVGSGISLGHPVGATGARMLVTASHEMQRTDAK
                     RALVTMCIGGGQGLAAVIEK"
     PFAM_domain     complement(3284..4084)
                     /aSDomain="Thiolase_N"
                     /aSTool="fullhmmer"
                     /database="32.0"
                     /db_xref="PF00108.23"
                     /db_xref="GO:0016747"
                     /description="Thiolase, N-terminal domain"
                     /detection="hmmscan"
                     /domain_id="fullhmmer_ctg10_41_0046"
                     /evalue="3.40E-70"
                     /gene_ontologies="GO:0016747: transferase activity,
                     transferring acyl groups other than amino-acyl groups"
                     /label="ctg10_41"
                     /locus_tag="ctg10_41"
                     /protein_end="272"
                     /protein_start="5"
                     /score="236.4"
                     /tool="antismash"
                     /translation="IVICNPKRTAVGRYGGAFVGVPVQELAATVVTEVIKEAGIEGSLI
                     DDIILGQASPNGAAPALGRVVALDAELGVDVPGMQLDRRCGSGLQAVATAAAHIASGAA
                     DLIIAGGAESMSNTEYTVDGKIRWGAKGGNLEFKDRLQEGREQAGGKHHPIPGGMIETA
                     ENLREEYSIARDRQDTLAVNSHKRAAAAQESGKFDGEIVPVSVPQRKGDPIVVDKDEHI
                     RPNTSTESLAKLRPVMGKKLENATVTAGNASGQNDGAAAMIVTTR"
     CDS             complement(4123..4890)
                     /gene_functions="regulatory (smcogs) SMCOG1195:IclR family
                     transcriptional regulator (Score: 247.9; E-value: 1.4e-75)"
                     /gene_kind="regulatory"
                     /locus_tag="ctg10_42"
                     /transl_table=11
                     /translation="LQVQTVQSLVRGLAVIRAFDAEHPRRTLAQVADATGLARATTRRF
                     LHTLIAEGYAATDGTEFWLTPKMLELGYAYLSSLGLPAIAQPHLEALSRTLNESCSLSV
                     LDGTDVVYVARSAASRIMSVNITIGTRFPAHATSMGRVLLAGLDDAQLDELLADPIDPI
                     TPSTITDPETLRSALRNIRDAGWCVVDQELEVGLRSIAAPVRDATGSTVAAVNVSTHVA
                     AHPYEELVDELLPQLLSTAEAITRDLVATHTHI"
     PFAM_domain     complement(4153..4530)
                     /aSDomain="IclR"
                     /aSTool="fullhmmer"
                     /database="32.0"
                     /db_xref="PF01614.18"
                     /description="Bacterial transcriptional regulator"
                     /detection="hmmscan"
                     /domain_id="fullhmmer_ctg10_42_0049"
                     /evalue="1.20E-37"
                     /label="ctg10_42"
                     /locus_tag="ctg10_42"
                     /protein_end="246"
                     /protein_start="120"
                     /score="128.6"
                     /tool="antismash"
                     /translation="IMSVNITIGTRFPAHATSMGRVLLAGLDDAQLDELLADPIDPITP
                     STITDPETLRSALRNIRDAGWCVVDQELEVGLRSIAAPVRDATGSTVAAVNVSTHVAAH
                     PYEELVDELLPQLLSTAEAITR"
     PFAM_domain     complement(4714..4869)
                     /aSDomain="HTH_IclR"
                     /aSTool="fullhmmer"
                     /database="32.0"
                     /db_xref="PF09339.10"
                     /db_xref="GO:0003677"
                     /db_xref="GO:0006355"
                     /description="IclR helix-turn-helix domain"
                     /detection="hmmscan"
                     /domain_id="fullhmmer_ctg10_42_0048"
                     /evalue="1.40E-13"
                     /gene_ontologies="GO:0003677: DNA binding"
                     /gene_ontologies="GO:0006355: regulation of transcription,
                     DNA-templated"
                     /label="ctg10_42"
                     /locus_tag="ctg10_42"
                     /protein_end="59"
                     /protein_start="7"
                     /score="50.4"
                     /tool="antismash"
                     /translation="SLVRGLAVIRAFDAEHPRRTLAQVADATGLARATTRRFLHTLIAE
                     GYAATDG"
     CDS             5041..5784
                     /locus_tag="ctg10_43"
                     /transl_table=11
                     /translation="MLNKVVTSIDEAVADIGDGASIAVGGFGLVGIPARLIDALRKQGA
                     GELTIISNNLGTDGFGLGLLLQDGKIARSIGSYLGTNKEYARQYLEGELTVEFTPQGTL
                     AERMRAGGAGVPAFYTKAGVGTPLASGEIPVRYNPDGTIAEYSKPKEIREFNGEQYVLE
                     EALTPDFAFVHAHKADRYGNLVFNKTARNFNPDVAACGKTTIVQAEEVVDTIDPAEVDL
                     PGIYVDRVVEVGPQETGIEFRTVSK"
     PFAM_domain     5059..5736
                     /aSDomain="CoA_trans"
                     /aSTool="fullhmmer"
                     /database="32.0"
                     /db_xref="PF01144.23"
                     /db_xref="GO:0008410"
                     /description="Coenzyme A transferase"
                     /detection="hmmscan"
                     /domain_id="fullhmmer_ctg10_43_0050"
                     /evalue="7.00E-69"
                     /gene_ontologies="GO:0008410: CoA-transferase activity"
                     /label="ctg10_43"
                     /locus_tag="ctg10_43"
                     /protein_end="232"
                     /protein_start="6"
                     /score="231.5"
                     /tool="antismash"
                     /translation="TSIDEAVADIGDGASIAVGGFGLVGIPARLIDALRKQGAGELTII
                     SNNLGTDGFGLGLLLQDGKIARSIGSYLGTNKEYARQYLEGELTVEFTPQGTLAERMRA
                     GGAGVPAFYTKAGVGTPLASGEIPVRYNPDGTIAEYSKPKEIREFNGEQYVLEEALTPD
                     FAFVHAHKADRYGNLVFNKTARNFNPDVAACGKTTIVQAEEVVDTIDPAEVDLPGIYVD
                     RVVE"
     CDS             5785..6423
                     /locus_tag="ctg10_44"
                     /transl_table=11
                     /translation="MSWNREEMAARAAKELRDGQYVNLGIGMPTLIPGFLPEGIEVVLH
                     SENGILGVGAYPHEDEVDPELINAGKETITVANGGSFFSSSDSFGMIRSRAIDVAVLGA
                     MEVSQHGDLANWMIPGKMVKGMGGAMDLVHGAKEIILLMEHTTKKGASKVLEECRLPLT
                     GAKCVDLIITNLAVFKVDPMQGLTLIEVAPGETVESVREVTEAPFEVAV"
     PFAM_domain     5800..6390
                     /aSDomain="CoA_trans"
                     /aSTool="fullhmmer"
                     /database="32.0"
                     /db_xref="PF01144.23"
                     /db_xref="GO:0008410"
                     /description="Coenzyme A transferase"
                     /detection="hmmscan"
                     /domain_id="fullhmmer_ctg10_44_0051"
                     /evalue="2.30E-41"
                     /gene_ontologies="GO:0008410: CoA-transferase activity"
                     /label="ctg10_44"
                     /locus_tag="ctg10_44"
                     /protein_end="202"
                     /protein_start="5"
                     /score="141.6"
                     /tool="antismash"
                     /translation="EEMAARAAKELRDGQYVNLGIGMPTLIPGFLPEGIEVVLHSENGI
                     LGVGAYPHEDEVDPELINAGKETITVANGGSFFSSSDSFGMIRSRAIDVAVLGAMEVSQ
                     HGDLANWMIPGKMVKGMGGAMDLVHGAKEIILLMEHTTKKGASKVLEECRLPLTGAKCV
                     DLIITNLAVFKVDPMQGLTLIEVAPGETVESVRE"
     CDS             complement(6689..6862)
                     /locus_tag="ctg10_45"
                     /transl_table=11
                     /translation="MKGIWRVVGEYSNYSIYDVRDNDELHAVLSGFPMYPYMKIKVTPL
                     ADHPNVTDAVAY"
     PFAM_domain     complement(6713..6859)
                     /aSDomain="MIase"
                     /aSTool="fullhmmer"
                     /database="32.0"
                     /db_xref="PF02426.16"
                     /description="Muconolactone delta-isomerase"
                     /detection="hmmscan"
                     /domain_id="fullhmmer_ctg10_45_0052"
                     /evalue="3.60E-21"
                     /label="ctg10_45"
                     /locus_tag="ctg10_45"
                     /protein_end="50"
                     /protein_start="1"
                     /score="75.1"
                     /tool="antismash"
                     /translation="KGIWRVVGEYSNYSIYDVRDNDELHAVLSGFPMYPYMKIKVTPLA
                     DHPN"
     CDS             complement(7020..7790)
                     /gene_functions="biosynthetic-additional
                     (rule-based-clusters) Abhydrolase_6"
                     /gene_functions="biosynthetic-additional
                     (rule-based-clusters) PF00561"
                     /gene_functions="biosynthetic-additional (smcogs)
                     SMCOG1036:alpha/beta hydrolase fold protein (Score: 105.4;
                     E-value: 6.9e-32)"
                     /gene_kind="biosynthetic-additional"
                     /locus_tag="ctg10_46"
                     /sec_met_domain="Abhydrolase_6 (E-value: 2.6e-19, bitscore:
                     63.1, seeds: 455, tool: rule-based-clusters)"
                     /sec_met_domain="PF00561 (E-value: 4.8e-18, bitscore: 58.1,
                     seeds: 48, tool: rule-based-clusters)"
                     /transl_table=11
                     /translation="MTILHSVDFGPRDAQPVVFLGSIASTTDMWLPQLDSLSKDFRVIA
                     IDHPGHGQSPDPQALPGETTINDLANNVLDTLDALGVDEFDIVGLSLGGAIAQYLTATS
                     GRVTKAVFMCTASYFGGPDKWAPRAEETRAEGMKTRARSAIELWLTPEYRATHPALTDA
                     LTRMILSTRGEGYAAGADALGKWDYTDELRNITVPVLTISGAVDPSTPPEVVHAIAEQV
                     GGEAESITLSSGGHVPTVEVPEEVTRALRTFLSA"
     PFAM_domain     complement(7047..7718)
                     /aSDomain="Abhydrolase_6"
                     /aSTool="fullhmmer"
                     /database="32.0"
                     /db_xref="PF12697.7"
                     /description="Alpha/beta hydrolase family"
                     /detection="hmmscan"
                     /domain_id="fullhmmer_ctg10_46_0053"
                     /evalue="7.80E-17"
                     /label="ctg10_46"
                     /locus_tag="ctg10_46"
                     /protein_end="248"
                     /protein_start="24"
                     /score="62.6"
                     /tool="antismash"
                     /translation="STTDMWLPQLDSLSKDFRVIAIDHPGHGQSPDPQALPGETTINDL
                     ANNVLDTLDALGVDEFDIVGLSLGGAIAQYLTATSGRVTKAVFMCTASYFGGPDKWAPR
                     AEETRAEGMKTRARSAIELWLTPEYRATHPALTDALTRMILSTRGEGYAAGADALGKWD
                     YTDELRNITVPVLTISGAVDPSTPPEVVHAIAEQVGGEAESITLSSGGHVPTVEVPEEV
                     TR"
     CDS             8066..10012
                     /gene_functions="biosynthetic-additional
                     (rule-based-clusters) Glycos_transf_2"
                     /gene_kind="biosynthetic-additional"
                     /locus_tag="ctg10_47"
                     /sec_met_domain="Glycos_transf_2 (E-value: 2.5e-07,
                     bitscore: 23.2, seeds: 256, tool: rule-based-clusters)"
                     /transl_table=11
                     /translation="LDTQIAVETLARVLMPRKGEPHDVRSLYLIEAEQNKQRLRWADRT
                     SLTVPEGQEVSFETYFNAFPASYWRRWSQLDRVVLAMDVQGAATISLYRSKHDGVRISV
                     KNVEVADEHVEIPLELKNFEDGGWLWFDVTAETETTITNAAWCADRAPEAQKLHDGTSL
                     PPQPKQVAVGIPTFNRPRDAVNALHALAEDPEVEAHISHVLMPDQGNQHPADEPDFAEA
                     KAALGEKLRIFSQGNLGGSGGYSRIMYEGLNNTDAPYILYMDDDIAIEPDSILRAVQAA
                     RFARTPILVGGQMLNLQDRAQLRTTGEAVDRATFMWGAAEHAVYDHDFSKYPLGYVGTE
                     QEELDPKQTTSRALHRRVDVDYNGWWMNLFPRAVAEQLGLPLPLFIKWDDTEYALRAKE
                     AGYPTVTWPGVAIWHMAWADKDDAIDWQAYFHLRNRLIVAAMYGPDAADGILRNMLKST
                     YKHIMCMEYSTMAIQVEAMKDFLQGPDQLFDVLESSLPRIQKIRQQYPDAKVVASASEL
                     PAPTGAPGVPTKNIGGRLAKVKKLPWAFKALRHQLRAEDRAHWDAPQLNLTAEEARWYT
                     LARVDSATVSTAGGTGVAFRKRDKAVSDALLKETKELQAKIKQRWPELQKEYRAALPRL
                     TSHEEWGKIFDAQ"
     PFAM_domain     8093..8512
                     /aSDomain="Glft2_N"
                     /aSTool="fullhmmer"
                     /database="32.0"
                     /db_xref="PF17994.1"
                     /description="Galactofuranosyltransferase 2 N-terminal"
                     /detection="hmmscan"
                     /domain_id="fullhmmer_ctg10_47_0054"
                     /evalue="8.30E-66"
                     /label="ctg10_47"
                     /locus_tag="ctg10_47"
                     /protein_end="149"
                     /protein_start="9"
                     /score="220.2"
                     /tool="antismash"
                     /translation="LARVLMPRKGEPHDVRSLYLIEAEQNKQRLRWADRTSLTVPEGQE
                     VSFETYFNAFPASYWRRWSQLDRVVLAMDVQGAATISLYRSKHDGVRISVKNVEVADEH
                     VEIPLELKNFEDGGWLWFDVTAETETTITNAAWCAD"
     PFAM_domain     8564..9379
                     /aSDomain="Glyco_tranf_2_3"
                     /aSTool="fullhmmer"
                     /database="32.0"
                     /db_xref="PF13641.6"
                     /description="Glycosyltransferase like family 2"
                     /detection="hmmscan"
                     /domain_id="fullhmmer_ctg10_47_0055"
                     /evalue="1.10E-42"
                     /label="ctg10_47"
                     /locus_tag="ctg10_47"
                     /protein_end="438"
                     /protein_start="166"
                     /score="146.6"
                     /tool="antismash"
                     /translation="PKQVAVGIPTFNRPRDAVNALHALAEDPEVEAHISHVLMPDQGNQ
                     HPADEPDFAEAKAALGEKLRIFSQGNLGGSGGYSRIMYEGLNNTDAPYILYMDDDIAIE
                     PDSILRAVQAARFARTPILVGGQMLNLQDRAQLRTTGEAVDRATFMWGAAEHAVYDHDF
                     SKYPLGYVGTEQEELDPKQTTSRALHRRVDVDYNGWWMNLFPRAVAEQLGLPLPLFIKW
                     DDTEYALRAKEAGYPTVTWPGVAIWHMAWADKDDAIDWQAYFHLRNRLIV"
     CDS             10002..10529
                     /locus_tag="ctg10_48"
                     /transl_table=11
                     /translation="MPNSPFPALDTREANALIALQDRAFSPATVTAARTLSYFGEHDLG
                     WCGVAAVGAASTSKNRRKWLALGVGTFCAHAASVVLKRIVRRPRPHDARVKIGVRTPSQ
                     LSFPSSHATNTAAAAVHLADITGKKWPWLLVPVMMCSRNVLGVHYPTDTLAGAALGAAV
                     ARVVVEAERKTR"
     PFAM_domain     10191..10505
                     /aSDomain="PAP2"
                     /aSTool="fullhmmer"
                     /database="32.0"
                     /db_xref="PF01569.21"
                     /description="PAP2 superfamily"
                     /detection="hmmscan"
                     /domain_id="fullhmmer_ctg10_48_0056"
                     /evalue="2.30E-18"
                     /label="ctg10_48"
                     /locus_tag="ctg10_48"
                     /protein_end="168"
                     /protein_start="63"
                     /score="66.3"
                     /tool="antismash"
                     /translation="WLALGVGTFCAHAASVVLKRIVRRPRPHDARVKIGVRTPSQLSFP
                     SSHATNTAAAAVHLADITGKKWPWLLVPVMMCSRNVLGVHYPTDTLAGAALGAAVARVV
                     V"
     CDS             10526..11533
                     /gene_functions="biosynthetic-additional
                     (rule-based-clusters) ubiA"
                     /gene_kind="biosynthetic-additional"
                     /locus_tag="ctg10_49"
                     /sec_met_domain="ubiA (E-value: 2.5e-33, bitscore: 108.0,
                     seeds: 9, tool: rule-based-clusters)"
                     /transl_table=11
                     /translation="MSESQQGTNGTEKVYDEPLFKPEPHTSGVDISTKRQPPKNLPDAM
                     IKGLRPKQWVKNVLVLAAPLAAGTFTGRTLIDVALAFIVFCLGASSIYLVNDALDVESD
                     REHPTKRFRPIASGMLPIKLAFGMAAALIALAIGLSFLATDGPALALVIGIYIALQLGY
                     CFGWKHIPVIDIALVSSGFMLRTMAGGVAANIELSQWFLLVAAFGSLFMASGKRYAEML
                     LAKETGAKIRKALEGYTATYLRFVWTLSATAVVMSYALWGFQLSNATEGPAAIWYQISM
                     VPFVIAILRYAAEVDGGHGGAPDEIALEDRVLQLLALAWILCIVMAVYIIPALA"
     PFAM_domain     10706..11401
                     /aSDomain="UbiA"
                     /aSTool="fullhmmer"
                     /database="32.0"
                     /db_xref="PF01040.18"
                     /db_xref="GO:0016021"
                     /db_xref="GO:0016765"
                     /description="UbiA prenyltransferase family"
                     /detection="hmmscan"
                     /domain_id="fullhmmer_ctg10_49_0057"
                     /evalue="3.70E-18"
                     /gene_ontologies="GO:0016021: integral component of
                     membrane"
                     /gene_ontologies="GO:0016765: transferase activity,
                     transferring alkyl or aryl (other than methyl) groups"
                     /label="ctg10_49"
                     /locus_tag="ctg10_49"
                     /protein_end="292"
                     /protein_start="60"
                     /score="65.7"
                     /tool="antismash"
                     /translation="LAAPLAAGTFTGRTLIDVALAFIVFCLGASSIYLVNDALDVESDR
                     EHPTKRFRPIASGMLPIKLAFGMAAALIALAIGLSFLATDGPALALVIGIYIALQLGYC
                     FGWKHIPVIDIALVSSGFMLRTMAGGVAANIELSQWFLLVAAFGSLFMASGKRYAEMLL
                     AKETGAKIRKALEGYTATYLRFVWTLSATAVVMSYALWGFQLSNATEGPAAIWYQISMV
                     PFVIAILRYA"
     CDS             11547..13364
                     /locus_tag="ctg10_50"
                     /transl_table=11
                     /translation="MNKQARLSLLVAAAIAGIFAFWGGFTRRWMSDDGLIVLRTVRNIL
                     AGNGPVFNVGERVEANTSTLWQYLITAFGWLTGARLEDVAMWLALACTVLAAAAATYGS
                     GKFWQVARAVPVVPFGIIVYFALPPARDFATSGLEWGLSLSWIAVWWVLLVHWATPGSK
                     RAKPVVGYWLAFWCGLSWLVRPELALYGGVTGIFLLAYSPKKVGGILAAALPVPAAYQL
                     FRMGYYGLLTPHTAVAKSASDSEWGRGWNYFVDFVGYYWLWLPVLAVAAVAAWLLRETR
                     GRRLAIVLLTTGCALAHILYVLRVGGDFMHGRMWLMPLFALLLPAMAIPFTRVTAAVAT
                     AIVVWATVTVVRAHPIDWWAYDRGEKELNIVDEREFWSYATGNSPADPPLYATDFLGSK
                     LMQNWPEAVESGAEHNAGQLNIALVDKDPERFNWYWRPRMDADELAGSDLADLPMTAYL
                     TNLGMTSMNAPLDMRVLDTVGLATPLAGRMPRDPEGRIGHDKYLHLEWQVADSATQIDS
                     MPKGVDREEARQARAALRSEEISALLASSREPMSRQRFWENVKYSLGDGRTLELDADPS
                     VYLADDTLEAIEKGEDPGLSGVQIAWPRN"
     misc_feature    11970..11972
                     /note="tta leucine codon, possible target for bldA
                     regulation"
                     /tool="antismash"
     CDS             13440..14450
                     /gene_functions="biosynthetic-additional (smcogs)
                     SMCOG1104:putative esterase (Score: 351.7; E-value:
                     6.7e-107)"
                     /gene_kind="biosynthetic-additional"
                     /locus_tag="ctg10_51"
                     /transl_table=11
                     /translation="MSASKTKRSLLALLMALLTAITTVVAAPQAQAGNRDWLRPDSTGH
                     CEWDRVKYWVQRCTVWSPAMGRHITVQIQPAQRGGNAGLYLLDGLRATERTNAWVNDVN
                     AARLFKDNNITLVMPVGGQSSFYTDWNAPATYDFNHPVTYKWDTFLSKELPGYLQRHFG
                     VSPTNNSIVGLSMGGTAAINLAALHPKQFRQTLSFSGYLTTTIPGGQTALRIALLDGGL
                     YNLNAMWGSVFNPRRYENDPFLNMGNLRGRDVYVSAGSGTPGPADAKYKPEHRASGIAL
                     EQVAGFTTRLWSAKANATGVRHTAVFTPTGLHNWDQFGSQLVATKPRILNVMNAW"
     PFAM_domain     13623..14423
                     /aSDomain="Esterase"
                     /aSTool="fullhmmer"
                     /database="32.0"
                     /db_xref="PF00756.20"
                     /description="Putative esterase"
                     /detection="hmmscan"
                     /domain_id="fullhmmer_ctg10_51_0058"
                     /evalue="4.00E-41"
                     /label="ctg10_51"
                     /locus_tag="ctg10_51"
                     /protein_end="328"
                     /protein_start="61"
                     /score="141.3"
                     /tool="antismash"
                     /translation="SPAMGRHITVQIQPAQRGGNAGLYLLDGLRATERTNAWVNDVNAA
                     RLFKDNNITLVMPVGGQSSFYTDWNAPATYDFNHPVTYKWDTFLSKELPGYLQRHFGVS
                     PTNNSIVGLSMGGTAAINLAALHPKQFRQTLSFSGYLTTTIPGGQTALRIALLDGGLYN
                     LNAMWGSVFNPRRYENDPFLNMGNLRGRDVYVSAGSGTPGPADAKYKPEHRASGIALEQ
                     VAGFTTRLWSAKANATGVRHTAVFTPTGLHNWDQFGSQLVATKPR"
     CDS             14701..16665
                     /gene_functions="biosynthetic-additional (smcogs)
                     SMCOG1104:putative esterase (Score: 411.4; E-value:
                     4.8e-125)"
                     /gene_kind="biosynthetic-additional"
                     /locus_tag="ctg10_52"
                     /transl_table=11
                     /translation="MREHRSPKMWQRAARVAAVPTAMLMVASALPAVAPQAQAQLSSSS
                     SGSSTFGDSRGLSDAIRPKDPPKRTPIEVDEHPDIPGLPEGVSVDRIEWLTSRRVAVFI
                     KSAAMPDELVQVQILLARDWHQNPDAKFPEVWALDGLRARDDENGWTIETNIEQFYADK
                     NVNVILPVGGESSFYSDWQRPNNGKHYMWESFLTKELVPILHNRFRSNGKRALTGISMG
                     GTAAVNLAERNPHLFNFVGSFSGYLDTTTTGMPTAIKAAQLDAGGYDAEAMWGPLGSQD
                     WIDHDPKLGIENLEGMAVYVSSGSGRDDFGQPESVAKGAANPAGVGLEVLSRLSTQTFV
                     DYASRTNVKPIVKFRPSGVHSWEYWQFEMTQAWPYIANSLKVAEADRGADCTPVGAIAE
                     ATKSGIIGSCVNNEYDTGKNTKGKAQDFRGGTAFWSPETGAHALFGAILAKYSGLGGAQ
                     GWLGFPTTGEIKTPDGKGRFVHFEHGSIYWTAQTGAYAIPGDMFKAWGENGYETGDLKY
                     PVAEATKVGKGYVQQFQGGYLTRNPDGSHHIVHGEIGKKYGELGTATSALGYPTGGEVA
                     IKGGAFQPFEKGNIYWSPATGAHVIYYGDIFDEWGKRGYEQGELGWPVSDMKDIRAGGL
                     TIDFQHGTLEQVNGVVVKR"
     PFAM_domain     15019..15822
                     /aSDomain="Esterase"
                     /aSTool="fullhmmer"
                     /database="32.0"
                     /db_xref="PF00756.20"
                     /description="Putative esterase"
                     /detection="hmmscan"
                     /domain_id="fullhmmer_ctg10_52_0059"
                     /evalue="4.00E-50"
                     /label="ctg10_52"
                     /locus_tag="ctg10_52"
                     /protein_end="374"
                     /protein_start="106"
                     /score="170.8"
                     /tool="antismash"
                     /translation="AAMPDELVQVQILLARDWHQNPDAKFPEVWALDGLRARDDENGWT
                     IETNIEQFYADKNVNVILPVGGESSFYSDWQRPNNGKHYMWESFLTKELVPILHNRFRS
                     NGKRALTGISMGGTAAVNLAERNPHLFNFVGSFSGYLDTTTTGMPTAIKAAQLDAGGYD
                     AEAMWGPLGSQDWIDHDPKLGIENLEGMAVYVSSGSGRDDFGQPESVAKGAANPAGVGL
                     EVLSRLSTQTFVDYASRTNVKPIVKFRPSGVHSWEYWQFEMTQAWP"
     PFAM_domain     15919..16077
                     /aSDomain="LGFP"
                     /aSTool="fullhmmer"
                     /database="32.0"
                     /db_xref="PF08310.11"
                     /description="LGFP repeat"
                     /detection="hmmscan"
                     /domain_id="fullhmmer_ctg10_52_0060"
                     /evalue="2.10E-13"
                     /label="ctg10_52"
                     /locus_tag="ctg10_52"
                     /protein_end="459"
                     /protein_start="406"
                     /score="50.6"
                     /tool="antismash"
                     /translation="GSCVNNEYDTGKNTKGKAQDFRGGTAFWSPETGAHALFGAILAKY
                     SGLGGAQG"
     PFAM_domain     16081..16239
                     /aSDomain="LGFP"
                     /aSTool="fullhmmer"
                     /database="32.0"
                     /db_xref="PF08310.11"
                     /description="LGFP repeat"
                     /detection="hmmscan"
                     /domain_id="fullhmmer_ctg10_52_0061"
                     /evalue="8.70E-21"
                     /label="ctg10_52"
                     /locus_tag="ctg10_52"
                     /protein_end="513"
                     /protein_start="460"
                     /score="74.2"
                     /tool="antismash"
                     /translation="LGFPTTGEIKTPDGKGRFVHFEHGSIYWTAQTGAYAIPGDMFKAW
                     GENGYETG"
     PFAM_domain     16249..16392
                     /aSDomain="LGFP"
                     /aSTool="fullhmmer"
                     /database="32.0"
                     /db_xref="PF08310.11"
                     /description="LGFP repeat"
                     /detection="hmmscan"
                     /domain_id="fullhmmer_ctg10_52_0062"
                     /evalue="2.80E-09"
                     /label="ctg10_52"
                     /locus_tag="ctg10_52"
                     /protein_end="564"
                     /protein_start="516"
                     /score="37.4"
                     /tool="antismash"
                     /translation="YPVAEATKVGKGYVQQFQGGYLTRNPDGSHHIVHGEIGKKYGELG
                     TAT"
     PFAM_domain     16399..16554
                     /aSDomain="LGFP"
                     /aSTool="fullhmmer"
                     /database="32.0"
                     /db_xref="PF08310.11"
                     /description="LGFP repeat"
                     /detection="hmmscan"
                     /domain_id="fullhmmer_ctg10_52_0063"
                     /evalue="2.80E-18"
                     /label="ctg10_52"
                     /locus_tag="ctg10_52"
                     /protein_end="618"
                     /protein_start="566"
                     /score="66.2"
                     /tool="antismash"
                     /translation="LGYPTGGEVAIKGGAFQPFEKGNIYWSPATGAHVIYYGDIFDEWG
                     KRGYEQG"
     CDS             16662..17144
                     /locus_tag="ctg10_53"
                     /transl_table=11
                     /translation="MRRLTGLICLTTLACTLTACSGSTTVEGEDVTPVESTTSAASAAG
                     SEAATESSASESTRSSSAPANEGPRDQPAQEVTAAPEQSSGFSPEEEAYLQQLSENGLN
                     IEGVEDQLTATGRTVCSDDTVTRDAVAGQLVEQRRTDMDPAALGTLIADTARANLC"
     CDS             17157..18110
                     /locus_tag="ctg10_54"
                     /transl_table=11
                     /translation="MRKGRNAFIVAAVLVVLAVIGLGIYQWQTADDTDSSLSPVPGQSE
                     GAETSAQAPEEPDWCPAVEFVSVPGTWESSADDDPFNPQANPKSFMLSITQPLQQAYDI
                     NHVRVFTVPYTAQFRNIQTERGRREMTYDASRAEGTAKLNGELAHVAKTCPSTKFIIAG
                     FSQGAVIVGDVANEIGTGVNAVPPERLLGAVMIADGRRENGVGVNPGAPVQGVGAEIAL
                     QPLQFVVDGATPGATMTGARPGGFGEVADRAFEICAPADAVCDAPSRVGNALERAQELV
                     MANGNHAMYATNPDVIPGTTTPQWTLEWARTTIDSL"
     PFAM_domain     17439..17963
                     /aSDomain="Cutinase"
                     /aSTool="fullhmmer"
                     /database="32.0"
                     /db_xref="PF01083.22"
                     /db_xref="GO:0016787"
                     /description="Cutinase"
                     /detection="hmmscan"
                     /domain_id="fullhmmer_ctg10_54_0064"
                     /evalue="3.40E-14"
                     /gene_ontologies="GO:0016787: hydrolase activity"
                     /label="ctg10_54"
                     /locus_tag="ctg10_54"
                     /protein_end="269"
                     /protein_start="94"
                     /score="53.2"
                     /tool="antismash"
                     /translation="TQPLQQAYDINHVRVFTVPYTAQFRNIQTERGRREMTYDASRAEG
                     TAKLNGELAHVAKTCPSTKFIIAGFSQGAVIVGDVANEIGTGVNAVPPERLLGAVMIAD
                     GRRENGVGVNPGAPVQGVGAEIALQPLQFVVDGATPGATMTGARPGGFGEVADRAFEIC
                     APADAVCDAPSR"
     CDS             18140..19975
                     /NRPS_PKS="Domain: CAL_domain (65-523). E-value: 1.8e-89.
                     Score: 291.8. Matches aSDomain:
                     nrpspksdomains_ctg10_55_CAL_domain.1"
                     /NRPS_PKS="type: other"
                     /gene_functions="biosynthetic-additional
                     (rule-based-clusters) AMP-binding"
                     /gene_functions="biosynthetic-additional (smcogs)
                     SMCOG1002:AMP-dependent synthetase and ligase (Score:
                     343.6; E-value: 2.6e-104)"
                     /gene_kind="biosynthetic-additional"
                     /locus_tag="ctg10_55"
                     /sec_met_domain="AMP-binding (E-value: 2.9e-78, bitscore:
                     255.6, seeds: 400, tool: rule-based-clusters)"
                     /transl_table=11
                     /translation="MDLQALIARFLDQDGNIALPPNFTIPAMTEMLYGAALQAGQADSV
                     NIRFWDYSESAEGETVEYTRREVNTRIKAIAARLMQVGKPGDRVAILAGNSPEYILGFM
                     AGMYAGQVPIPLYDPNEPGHEDHLRAVLYDSGATTVLTNKKGAPAVRAYFADVPSAERP
                     RVIAVDALPDTLAESWAPIEADPGTDTSKNTAFLQYTSGSTRTPAGVELTNESIVSNVI
                     QIYAGVGVHQPMRLVSWLPLHHDMGIVVTTLLIILGNEMEIFTPQAFVQQPKRWVERLS
                     RREGDPEDMHVYTVVPNFALDMAARYAAPGPDMPDYDFSQLECIIIGSEPVTKPGVDAF
                     FDAFGDRGLRREVLRPSYGLAEATLIVTTPQAGKSAEIPRFATFDRDALAAGTATKVAD
                     GEGVQFAANGQPVNWMHFAIVDPETKDEVAENTVGEIWVHGPNVAGGYLERKEETADTF
                     ANTIGTTLQEGLPEEGWLNTGDLGVLVDGELFITGRVKDLVVIAGRNHYPQDIEATVME
                     ASEQVRKDSVAAFSVPGEDVERLVILVERGDTADEADDAAAVDAIRAAVSSHHGISPDV
                     VEFYAPNEIARSSSGKIARRVNAKRYQERANESAQ"
     misc_feature    18194..18196
                     /note="tta leucine codon, possible target for bldA
                     regulation"
                     /tool="antismash"
     PFAM_domain     18308..19642
                     /aSDomain="AMP-binding"
                     /aSTool="fullhmmer"
                     /database="32.0"
                     /db_xref="PF00501.28"
                     /db_xref="GO:0003824"
                     /description="AMP-binding enzyme"
                     /detection="hmmscan"
                     /domain_id="fullhmmer_ctg10_55_0065"
                     /evalue="1.80E-70"
                     /gene_ontologies="GO:0003824: catalytic activity"
                     /label="ctg10_55"
                     /locus_tag="ctg10_55"
                     /protein_end="501"
                     /protein_start="56"
                     /score="237.6"
                     /tool="antismash"
                     /translation="EGETVEYTRREVNTRIKAIAARLMQVGKPGDRVAILAGNSPEYIL
                     GFMAGMYAGQVPIPLYDPNEPGHEDHLRAVLYDSGATTVLTNKKGAPAVRAYFADVPSA
                     ERPRVIAVDALPDTLAESWAPIEADPGTDTSKNTAFLQYTSGSTRTPAGVELTNESIVS
                     NVIQIYAGVGVHQPMRLVSWLPLHHDMGIVVTTLLIILGNEMEIFTPQAFVQQPKRWVE
                     RLSRREGDPEDMHVYTVVPNFALDMAARYAAPGPDMPDYDFSQLECIIIGSEPVTKPGV
                     DAFFDAFGDRGLRREVLRPSYGLAEATLIVTTPQAGKSAEIPRFATFDRDALAAGTATK
                     VADGEGVQFAANGQPVNWMHFAIVDPETKDEVAENTVGEIWVHGPNVAGGYLERKEETA
                     DTFANTIGTTLQEGLPEEGWLNTGDLGVLVDGELFITGRVKDLVVI"
     aSDomain        18335..19708
                     /aSDomain="CAL_domain"
                     /aSTool="nrps_pks_domains"
                     /database="nrpspksdomains.hmm"
                     /detection="hmmscan"
                     /domain_id="nrpspksdomains_ctg10_55_CAL_domain.1"
                     /evalue="1.80E-89"
                     /label="ctg10_55_CAL_domain.1"
                     /locus_tag="ctg10_55"
                     /protein_end="523"
                     /protein_start="65"
                     /score="291.8"
                     /specificity="Minowa: Acetyl-CoA"
                     /tool="antismash"
                     /translation="REVNTRIKAIAARLMQVGKPGDRVAILAGNSPEYILGFMAGMYAG
                     QVPIPLYDPNEPGHEDHLRAVLYDSGATTVLTNKKGAPAVRAYFADVPSAERPRVIAVD
                     ALPDTLAESWAPIEADPGTDTSKNTAFLQYTSGSTRTPAGVELTNESIVSNVIQIYAGV
                     GVHQPMRLVSWLPLHHDMGIVVTTLLIILGNEMEIFTPQAFVQQPKRWVERLSRREGDP
                     EDMHVYTVVPNFALDMAARYAAPGPDMPDYDFSQLECIIIGSEPVTKPGVDAFFDAFGD
                     RGLRREVLRPSYGLAEATLIVTTPQAGKSAEIPRFATFDRDALAAGTATKVADGEGVQF
                     AANGQPVNWMHFAIVDPETKDEVAENTVGEIWVHGPNVAGGYLERKEETADTFANTIGT
                     TLQEGLPEEGWLNTGDLGVLVDGELFITGRVKDLVVIAGRNHYPQDIEATVMEASEQVR
                     "
     aSModule        18335..19708
                     /domains="nrpspksdomains_ctg10_55_CAL_domain.1"
                     /incomplete
                     /locus_tags="ctg10_55"
                     /starter_module
                     /tool="antismash"
                     /type="unknown"
     CDS_motif       18722..18778
                     /aSTool="nrps_pks_domains"
                     /database="abmotifs"
                     /detection="hmmscan"
                     /domain_id="nrpspksmotif_ctg10_55_0001"
                     /evalue="6.30E-05"
                     /label="NRPS-A_a3"
                     /locus_tag="ctg10_55"
                     /protein_end="213"
                     /protein_start="194"
                     /score="15.8"
                     /tool="antismash"
                     /translation="AFLQYTSGSTRTPAGVELT"
     CDS_motif       19433..19513
                     /aSTool="nrps_pks_domains"
                     /database="abmotifs"
                     /detection="hmmscan"
                     /domain_id="nrpspksmotif_ctg10_55_0002"
                     /evalue="2.60E-10"
                     /label="NRPS-A_a6"
                     /locus_tag="ctg10_55"
                     /protein_end="458"
                     /protein_start="431"
                     /score="32.6"
                     /tool="antismash"
                     /translation="TVGEIWVHGPNVAGGYLERKEETADTF"
     CDS_motif       19613..19675
                     /aSTool="nrps_pks_domains"
                     /database="abmotifs"
                     /detection="hmmscan"
                     /domain_id="nrpspksmotif_ctg10_55_0003"
                     /evalue="6.10E-04"
                     /label="NRPS-A_a8"
                     /locus_tag="ctg10_55"
                     /protein_end="512"
                     /protein_start="491"
                     /score="12.6"
                     /tool="antismash"
                     /translation="TGRVKDLVVIAGRNHYPQDIE"
     CDS             20001..24737
                     /NRPS_PKS="Domain: ACP (7-77). E-value: 3.5e-19. Score:
                     60.7. Matches aSDomain: nrpspksdomains_ctg10_56_ACP.1"
                     /NRPS_PKS="Domain: PKS_KS(Modular-KS) (101-523). E-value:
                     1.3e-167. Score: 549.8. Matches aSDomain:
                     nrpspksdomains_ctg10_56_PKS_KS.1"
                     /NRPS_PKS="Domain: PKS_AT (633-923). E-value: 2.3e-72.
                     Score: 235.6. Matches aSDomain:
                     nrpspksdomains_ctg10_56_PKS_AT.1"
                     /NRPS_PKS="Domain: PP-binding (1129-1183). E-value:
                     9.1e-10. Score: 30.8. Matches aSDomain:
                     nrpspksdomains_ctg10_56_PP-binding.1"
                     /NRPS_PKS="Domain: Thioesterase (1319-1557). E-value:
                     4e-23. Score: 74.7. Matches aSDomain:
                     nrpspksdomains_ctg10_56_Thioesterase.1"
                     /NRPS_PKS="type: Type I Modular PKS"
                     /gene_functions="biosynthetic (rule-based-clusters) T1PKS:
                     PKS_KS"
                     /gene_functions="biosynthetic (rule-based-clusters) T1PKS:
                     PKS_AT"
                     /gene_functions="biosynthetic-additional
                     (rule-based-clusters) PP-binding"
                     /gene_functions="biosynthetic-additional
                     (rule-based-clusters) Abhydrolase_6"
                     /gene_functions="biosynthetic-additional (smcogs)
                     SMCOG1022:Beta-ketoacyl synthase (Score: 283.7; E-value:
                     4.3e-86)"
                     /gene_kind="biosynthetic"
                     /locus_tag="ctg10_56"
                     /sec_met_domain="PP-binding (E-value: 3.2e-12, bitscore:
                     39.3, seeds: 164, tool: rule-based-clusters)"
                     /sec_met_domain="PKS_KS (E-value: 2.1e-167, bitscore:
                     549.8, seeds: 2284, tool: rule-based-clusters)"
                     /sec_met_domain="PKS_AT (E-value: 3.8e-72, bitscore: 235.6,
                     seeds: 1682, tool: rule-based-clusters)"
                     /sec_met_domain="Abhydrolase_6 (E-value: 2e-08, bitscore:
                     27.6, seeds: 455, tool: rule-based-clusters)"
                     /transl_table=11
                     /translation="MSETELIRWLSQWVAETTDAASAEEVDPTRSLESYGLSSRDAVVL
                     SGELERTLGRRVDPTIAYQHPTIQALAKALTQAPVSGGAKVGSTGRREALAPAERDIAI
                     VGSAGRFPGAKDQAAFWQLLLDGHVATGPLPEGRWSEYSGDPYLRTKMAEEATDGGYLD
                     DIASFDNEFFGLSPLEATNMDPQQRIMLEVAWEALEDAHIPADSLRGTPVGVFVGSSAN
                     DYGMLMGADPAQAHPYALTGSASSIIPNRISYAFDFRGPSMNVDTACSSSLVSVHHAVR
                     ALRDGEADLALAGGVNILANPFASLMFSELGVISPTGRIHAFSDDADGIVRSEAAGFVV
                     LKRVADAMADGDEILAVIKGSATNSDGHSNGLTAPNPEAQVDVLRRAYADAGIDPQDVD
                     LVEAHGTGTILGDPIEATALGEVLGRGRDASAPLLLGSAKSSIGHSESAAGVVAMIKVL
                     EALKHDVIPASANFTSPNHFVDFDAERLEVVADPREWPRYSGRRIAGLSGFGFGGTNAH
                     VVVTDFDAADYEEATPAEDAFIAGAAEQVALPVSGLLPSRRKEAAAQLAEYLEANPGKE
                     LAPIARSLAKRNHGRSAAVVQATTNEEAIKRLRLVADGKVGPGVAVADAPAATGPVFVY
                     SGFGSQHRKMAKRLLDVSPLFAARMRELDEYVRYEAGWSMLDIITDDGETYDTETGQVT
                     ITAIQIAQTDLLASVGITPAATMGMSMGEIAAGYAAGGLSAKDAMLIACQRARLMGEGE
                     AMIAGTDEEGAMAVVELSREQLAEFIEAHAEAAGVEPAVYAGPGMTTVGGPGKAVDYIV
                     EALTAEEKFARKLNVRGAGHTSALDPILGDLAASIAGIEAHPLRVPLFSSVDRGEVYPA
                     GAVVHDEEYFLRMTRQPVYFQDATEEAFAAGHTTLVEVAPNPVAVMGMMNTAFSVGKPD
                     AQLLFTAKRKVDEVDSLIDLAAKLYVGGMSVDFAPFYGPGPRIDAPRTVFHANSYWTAA
                     RPSSATTSLLGSRVNLPGGQVAFATQADQVFSPYQLIEAAAAEVLPNSRVVASEEHGYL
                     PADGEVTTVVKRSLGGASVEVFDADTLLAEGFVTTLDLGGDGHLAGVAAPEPAPEAPVP
                     AETSTDEVDAVRWDPASGETVAQRLRGIVSESMGYDPDDLPDELPLIDLGLDSLMGMRI
                     KNRVENDFQIPPLQVQTLRDASVADVIRIVEDAVAGRESAAPEAAEPAAAEPAESQGVG
                     VAPRDASERLVFGTWAKYAGKAAAGVTSPLASISEAQAEKIAAHLSERSGIEVTAAQVR
                     DAETLEPLANLVREGLETEVEGNIRVFRDGSDDVNPVFVFHPAGGSSSVYAPLARRLKE
                     NVPVYGVERREGSLKERAAAYVEDIEQLAKGRKVVLAGWSFGGALAYEVAHQLGNDKID
                     FIALLDTTQPSEPIPDTPEETKARWGRYAAFAKETYGLDFEVPYELLDTAGEEALLEML
                     TQFLATTDASEHGLAAGVLEHQRASFVDNQILNHLDFGQWAEVNVPVLLFRAERMHDGA
                     IALEPNYAHIDEDGGWGAIVKDLTIVHLPGDHLAVVDEPAVGIVGKHMNDWIEDDNRR"
     aSDomain        20022..20231
                     /ASF="found active site serine: True"
                     /ASF="non-beta-branching ACP"
                     /aSDomain="ACP"
                     /aSTool="nrps_pks_domains"
                     /database="nrpspksdomains.hmm"
                     /detection="hmmscan"
                     /domain_id="nrpspksdomains_ctg10_56_ACP.1"
                     /evalue="3.50E-19"
                     /label="ctg10_56_ACP.1"
                     /locus_tag="ctg10_56"
                     /protein_end="77"
                     /protein_start="7"
                     /score="60.7"
                     /tool="antismash"
                     /translation="RWLSQWVAETTDAASAEEVDPTRSLESYGLSSRDAVVLSGELERT
                     LGRRVDPTIAYQHPTIQALAKALTQ"
     aSModule        20022..20231
                     /domains="nrpspksdomains_ctg10_56_ACP.1"
                     /incomplete
                     /locus_tags="ctg10_56"
                     /tool="antismash"
                     /type="unknown"
     PFAM_domain     20025..20222
                     /aSDomain="PP-binding"
                     /aSTool="fullhmmer"
                     /database="32.0"
                     /db_xref="PF00550.25"
                     /description="Phosphopantetheine attachment site"
                     /detection="hmmscan"
                     /domain_id="fullhmmer_ctg10_56_0066"
                     /evalue="9.80E-10"
                     /label="ctg10_56"
                     /locus_tag="ctg10_56"
                     /protein_end="74"
                     /protein_start="8"
                     /score="38.7"
                     /tool="antismash"
                     /translation="WLSQWVAETTDAASAEEVDPTRSLESYGLSSRDAVVLSGELERTL
                     GRRVDPTIAYQHPTIQALAKA"
     PFAM_domain     20298..21041
                     /aSDomain="ketoacyl-synt"
                     /aSTool="fullhmmer"
                     /database="32.0"
                     /db_xref="PF00109.26"
                     /description="Beta-ketoacyl synthase, N-terminal domain"
                     /detection="hmmscan"
                     /domain_id="fullhmmer_ctg10_56_0067"
                     /evalue="2.50E-81"
                     /label="ctg10_56"
                     /locus_tag="ctg10_56"
                     /protein_end="347"
                     /protein_start="99"
                     /score="273.0"
                     /tool="antismash"
                     /translation="RDIAIVGSAGRFPGAKDQAAFWQLLLDGHVATGPLPEGRWSEYSG
                     DPYLRTKMAEEATDGGYLDDIASFDNEFFGLSPLEATNMDPQQRIMLEVAWEALEDAHI
                     PADSLRGTPVGVFVGSSANDYGMLMGADPAQAHPYALTGSASSIIPNRISYAFDFRGPS
                     MNVDTACSSSLVSVHHAVRALRDGEADLALAGGVNILANPFASLMFSELGVISPTGRIH
                     AFSDDADGIVRSEAAGFVVLKRVADA"
     aSDomain        20304..21569
                     /ASF="found active site cysteine: True, scaffold matched
                     GSSS: True"
                     /ASF="found active site histidines: True"
                     /aSDomain="PKS_KS"
                     /aSTool="nrps_pks_domains"
                     /database="nrpspksdomains.hmm"
                     /detection="hmmscan"
                     /domain_id="nrpspksdomains_ctg10_56_PKS_KS.1"
                     /evalue="1.30E-167"
                     /label="ctg10_56_PKS_KS.1"
                     /locus_tag="ctg10_56"
                     /protein_end="523"
                     /protein_start="101"
                     /score="549.8"
                     /tool="antismash"
                     /translation="IAIVGSAGRFPGAKDQAAFWQLLLDGHVATGPLPEGRWSEYSGDP
                     YLRTKMAEEATDGGYLDDIASFDNEFFGLSPLEATNMDPQQRIMLEVAWEALEDAHIPA
                     DSLRGTPVGVFVGSSANDYGMLMGADPAQAHPYALTGSASSIIPNRISYAFDFRGPSMN
                     VDTACSSSLVSVHHAVRALRDGEADLALAGGVNILANPFASLMFSELGVISPTGRIHAF
                     SDDADGIVRSEAAGFVVLKRVADAMADGDEILAVIKGSATNSDGHSNGLTAPNPEAQVD
                     VLRRAYADAGIDPQDVDLVEAHGTGTILGDPIEATALGEVLGRGRDASAPLLLGSAKSS
                     IGHSESAAGVVAMIKVLEALKHDVIPASANFTSPNHFVDFDAERLEVVADPREWPRYSG
                     RRIAGLSGFGFGGTNAHVVVTDF"
     aSModule        20304..24671
                     /complete
                     /domains="nrpspksdomains_ctg10_56_PKS_KS.1"
                     /domains="nrpspksdomains_ctg10_56_PKS_AT.1"
                     /domains="nrpspksdomains_ctg10_56_PP-binding.1"
                     /domains="nrpspksdomains_ctg10_56_Thioesterase.1"
                     /final_module
                     /locus_tags="ctg10_56"
                     /monomer_pairings="mal -> mal"
                     /tool="antismash"
                     /type="pks"
     CDS_motif       20778..20825
                     /aSTool="nrps_pks_domains"
                     /database="abmotifs"
                     /detection="hmmscan"
                     /domain_id="nrpspksmotif_ctg10_56_0001"
                     /evalue="1.20E-06"
                     /label="PKSI-KS_m3"
                     /locus_tag="ctg10_56"
                     /protein_end="275"
                     /protein_start="259"
                     /score="20.4"
                     /tool="antismash"
                     /translation="GPSMNVDTACSSSLVS"
     PFAM_domain     21063..21416
                     /aSDomain="Ketoacyl-synt_C"
                     /aSTool="fullhmmer"
                     /database="32.0"
                     /db_xref="PF02801.22"
                     /description="Beta-ketoacyl synthase, C-terminal domain"
                     /detection="hmmscan"
                     /domain_id="fullhmmer_ctg10_56_0068"
                     /evalue="1.50E-43"
                     /label="ctg10_56"
                     /locus_tag="ctg10_56"
                     /protein_end="472"
                     /protein_start="354"
                     /score="147.6"
                     /tool="antismash"
                     /translation="LAVIKGSATNSDGHSNGLTAPNPEAQVDVLRRAYADAGIDPQDVD
                     LVEAHGTGTILGDPIEATALGEVLGRGRDASAPLLLGSAKSSIGHSESAAGVVAMIKVL
                     EALKHDVIPASANF"
     CDS_motif       21201..21245
                     /aSTool="nrps_pks_domains"
                     /database="abmotifs"
                     /detection="hmmscan"
                     /domain_id="nrpspksmotif_ctg10_56_0002"
                     /evalue="7.80E-04"
                     /label="PKSI-KS_m5"
                     /locus_tag="ctg10_56"
                     /protein_end="415"
                     /protein_start="400"
                     /score="11.8"
                     /tool="antismash"
                     /translation="VEAHGTGTILGDPIE"
     PFAM_domain     21423..21716
                     /aSDomain="KAsynt_C_assoc"
                     /aSTool="fullhmmer"
                     /database="32.0"
                     /db_xref="PF16197.5"
                     /description="Ketoacyl-synthetase C-terminal extension"
                     /detection="hmmscan"
                     /domain_id="fullhmmer_ctg10_56_0069"
                     /evalue="1.20E-09"
                     /label="ctg10_56"
                     /locus_tag="ctg10_56"
                     /protein_end="572"
                     /protein_start="474"
                     /score="38.6"
                     /tool="antismash"
                     /translation="PNHFVDFDAERLEVVADPREWPRYSGRRIAGLSGFGFGGTNAHVV
                     VTDFDAADYEEATPAEDAFIAGAAEQVALPVSGLLPSRRKEAAAQLAEYLEAN"
     CDS_motif       21516..21554
                     /aSTool="nrps_pks_domains"
                     /database="abmotifs"
                     /detection="hmmscan"
                     /domain_id="nrpspksmotif_ctg10_56_0003"
                     /evalue="4.10E+01"
                     /label="NRPS-te1"
                     /locus_tag="ctg10_56"
                     /protein_end="518"
                     /protein_start="505"
                     /score="-2.9"
                     /tool="antismash"
                     /translation="LSGFGFGGTNAHV"
     CDS_motif       21894..21950
                     /aSTool="nrps_pks_domains"
                     /database="abmotifs"
                     /detection="hmmscan"
                     /domain_id="nrpspksmotif_ctg10_56_0004"
                     /evalue="3.30E-03"
                     /label="PKSI-AT-mM_m1"
                     /locus_tag="ctg10_56"
                     /protein_end="650"
                     /protein_start="631"
                     /score="10.4"
                     /tool="antismash"
                     /translation="VFVYSGFGSQHRKMAKRLL"
     PFAM_domain     21894..22841
                     /aSDomain="Acyl_transf_1"
                     /aSTool="fullhmmer"
                     /database="32.0"
                     /db_xref="PF00698.21"
                     /description="Acyl transferase domain"
                     /detection="hmmscan"
                     /domain_id="fullhmmer_ctg10_56_0070"
                     /evalue="2.10E-53"
                     /label="ctg10_56"
                     /locus_tag="ctg10_56"
                     /protein_end="947"
                     /protein_start="631"
                     /score="181.9"
                     /tool="antismash"
                     /translation="VFVYSGFGSQHRKMAKRLLDVSPLFAARMRELDEYVRYEAGWSML
                     DIITDDGETYDTETGQVTITAIQIAQTDLLASVGITPAATMGMSMGEIAAGYAAGGLSA
                     KDAMLIACQRARLMGEGEAMIAGTDEEGAMAVVELSREQLAEFIEAHAEAAGVEPAVYA
                     GPGMTTVGGPGKAVDYIVEALTAEEKFARKLNVRGAGHTSALDPILGDLAASIAGIEAH
                     PLRVPLFSSVDRGEVYPAGAVVHDEEYFLRMTRQPVYFQDATEEAFAAGHTTLVEVAPN
                     PVAVMGMMNTAFSVGKPDAQLLFTAKRKVDEVDSL"
     aSDomain        21900..22769
                     /ASF="(Methyl)Malonyl-CoA specificity inconclusive"
                     /ASF="found active site serine: True, scaffold matched
                     GHGE: False"
                     /aSDomain="PKS_AT"
                     /aSTool="nrps_pks_domains"
                     /database="nrpspksdomains.hmm"
                     /detection="hmmscan"
                     /domain_id="nrpspksdomains_ctg10_56_PKS_AT.1"
                     /evalue="2.30E-72"
                     /label="ctg10_56_PKS_AT.1"
                     /locus_tag="ctg10_56"
                     /protein_end="923"
                     /protein_start="633"
                     /score="235.6"
                     /specificity="consensus: mal"
                     /specificity="PKS signature: Malonyl-CoA"
                     /specificity="Minowa: fatty_acid"
                     /tool="antismash"
                     /translation="VYSGFGSQHRKMAKRLLDVSPLFAARMRELDEYVRYEAGWSMLDI
                     ITDDGETYDTETGQVTITAIQIAQTDLLASVGITPAATMGMSMGEIAAGYAAGGLSAKD
                     AMLIACQRARLMGEGEAMIAGTDEEGAMAVVELSREQLAEFIEAHAEAAGVEPAVYAGP
                     GMTTVGGPGKAVDYIVEALTAEEKFARKLNVRGAGHTSALDPILGDLAASIAGIEAHPL
                     RVPLFSSVDRGEVYPAGAVVHDEEYFLRMTRQPVYFQDATEEAFAAGHTTLVEVAPNPV
                     AVMGMMNTA"
     CDS_motif       22128..22238
                     /aSTool="nrps_pks_domains"
                     /database="abmotifs"
                     /detection="hmmscan"
                     /domain_id="nrpspksmotif_ctg10_56_0005"
                     /evalue="1.50E-10"
                     /label="PKSI-AT-mM_m3"
                     /locus_tag="ctg10_56"
                     /protein_end="746"
                     /protein_start="709"
                     /score="33.4"
                     /tool="antismash"
                     /translation="GITPAATMGMSMGEIAAGYAAGGLSAKDAMLIACQRA"
     aSDomain        23388..23549
                     /aSDomain="PP-binding"
                     /aSTool="nrps_pks_domains"
                     /database="nrpspksdomains.hmm"
                     /detection="hmmscan"
                     /domain_id="nrpspksdomains_ctg10_56_PP-binding.1"
                     /evalue="9.10E-10"
                     /label="ctg10_56_PP-binding.1"
                     /locus_tag="ctg10_56"
                     /protein_end="1183"
                     /protein_start="1129"
                     /score="30.8"
                     /tool="antismash"
                     /translation="QRLRGIVSESMGYDPDDLPDELPLIDLGLDSLMGMRIKNRVENDF
                     QIPPLQVQT"
     PFAM_domain     23388..23573
                     /aSDomain="PP-binding"
                     /aSTool="fullhmmer"
                     /database="32.0"
                     /db_xref="PF00550.25"
                     /description="Phosphopantetheine attachment site"
                     /detection="hmmscan"
                     /domain_id="fullhmmer_ctg10_56_0071"
                     /evalue="1.40E-07"
                     /label="ctg10_56"
                     /locus_tag="ctg10_56"
                     /protein_end="1191"
                     /protein_start="1129"
                     /score="31.7"
                     /tool="antismash"
                     /translation="QRLRGIVSESMGYDPDDLPDELPLIDLGLDSLMGMRIKNRVENDF
                     QIPPLQVQTLRDASVAD"
     PFAM_domain     23958..24239
                     /aSDomain="Thioesterase"
                     /aSTool="fullhmmer"
                     /database="32.0"
                     /db_xref="PF00975.20"
                     /db_xref="GO:0009058"
                     /db_xref="GO:0016788"
                     /description="Thioesterase domain"
                     /detection="hmmscan"
                     /domain_id="fullhmmer_ctg10_56_0072"
                     /evalue="6.70E-17"
                     /gene_ontologies="GO:0009058: biosynthetic process"
                     /gene_ontologies="GO:0016788: hydrolase activity, acting on
                     ester bonds"
                     /label="ctg10_56"
                     /locus_tag="ctg10_56"
                     /protein_end="1413"
                     /protein_start="1319"
                     /score="62.4"
                     /tool="antismash"
                     /translation="PVFVFHPAGGSSSVYAPLARRLKENVPVYGVERREGSLKERAAAY
                     VEDIEQLAKGRKVVLAGWSFGGALAYEVAHQLGNDKIDFIALLDTTQPS"
     aSDomain        23958..24671
                     /ASF="active site serine inconclusive"
                     /aSDomain="Thioesterase"
                     /aSTool="nrps_pks_domains"
                     /database="nrpspksdomains.hmm"
                     /detection="hmmscan"
                     /domain_id="nrpspksdomains_ctg10_56_Thioesterase.1"
                     /evalue="4.00E-23"
                     /label="ctg10_56_Thioesterase.1"
                     /locus_tag="ctg10_56"
                     /protein_end="1557"
                     /protein_start="1319"
                     /score="74.7"
                     /tool="antismash"
                     /translation="PVFVFHPAGGSSSVYAPLARRLKENVPVYGVERREGSLKERAAAY
                     VEDIEQLAKGRKVVLAGWSFGGALAYEVAHQLGNDKIDFIALLDTTQPSEPIPDTPEET
                     KARWGRYAAFAKETYGLDFEVPYELLDTAGEEALLEMLTQFLATTDASEHGLAAGVLEH
                     QRASFVDNQILNHLDFGQWAEVNVPVLLFRAERMHDGAIALEPNYAHIDEDGGWGAIVK
                     DLTIVHLPGDHLAVVD"
     CDS_motif       24069..24134
                     /aSTool="nrps_pks_domains"
                     /database="abmotifs"
                     /detection="hmmscan"
                     /domain_id="nrpspksmotif_ctg10_56_0006"
                     /evalue="2.10E+01"
                     /label="PKSI-AT-mM_m3"
                     /locus_tag="ctg10_56"
                     /protein_end="1378"
                     /protein_start="1356"
                     /score="-1.5"
                     /tool="antismash"
                     /translation="LKERAAAYVEDIEQLAKGRKVV"
     CDS_motif       24129..24188
                     /aSTool="nrps_pks_domains"
                     /database="abmotifs"
                     /detection="hmmscan"
                     /domain_id="nrpspksmotif_ctg10_56_0007"
                     /evalue="5.00E-10"
                     /label="NRPS-te1"
                     /locus_tag="ctg10_56"
                     /protein_end="1396"
                     /protein_start="1376"
                     /score="31.8"
                     /tool="antismash"
                     /translation="VVLAGWSFGGALAYEVAHQL"
     CDS             24721..26262
                     /gene_functions="biosynthetic-additional (smcogs)
                     SMCOG1059:acetyl-CoA carboxylase, carboxyl transferase,
                     (Score: 629.7; E-value: 7.2e-191)"
                     /gene_kind="biosynthetic-additional"
                     /locus_tag="ctg10_57"
                     /transl_table=11
                     /translation="MTTADKLADLRARLEKAQDPGSERSRKRRDDAGRTTPRERINALL
                     DEGSFVEIGALARTPGDDKAVYSDGVVTGYGRIDDRPVAIYAHDKTVYGGSVGVTFGRK
                     VVEVMEFAIKIGCPVIGIQDSGGARIQDAVTSLAMYSEIAKRQLPLSGRSPQISIMLGK
                     SAGGAVYAPVTTDFVVAVDGESEMYVTGPNVIREVTGEDITSAELGGARVQEQSGNIQA
                     VVASEEEAFDYVRDLLSHLPTSAFDPAPLVEAPEDEELDDSELDTFMPDDTNAGYDMMD
                     LLVQLGDDEDLVEIQANYAENLICAFGRIDGRAVGFVANNPMYQAGCIDADAADKGARF
                     IRTCDAYNIPIVYVVDTPGYLPGVAQEREGLIHRGAKFAFAGVEATVPKVALIVRKAYG
                     GAYAVMGSKNLCGDINLAWPTAQIAVMGSSAAVVMIQGKQLAAIEDPAQREAMKKMFMD
                     FYDENMTSPYVAAERGYIDQMIEPNETRLALRRALRQLATKQEQDLPKKHTISPL"
     PFAM_domain     24811..26244
                     /aSDomain="Carboxyl_trans"
                     /aSTool="fullhmmer"
                     /database="32.0"
                     /db_xref="PF01039.22"
                     /description="Carboxyl transferase domain"
                     /detection="hmmscan"
                     /domain_id="fullhmmer_ctg10_57_0073"
                     /evalue="4.40E-142"
                     /label="ctg10_57"
                     /locus_tag="ctg10_57"
                     /protein_end="508"
                     /protein_start="30"
                     /score="474.2"
                     /tool="antismash"
                     /translation="DAGRTTPRERINALLDEGSFVEIGALARTPGDDKAVYSDGVVTGY
                     GRIDDRPVAIYAHDKTVYGGSVGVTFGRKVVEVMEFAIKIGCPVIGIQDSGGARIQDAV
                     TSLAMYSEIAKRQLPLSGRSPQISIMLGKSAGGAVYAPVTTDFVVAVDGESEMYVTGPN
                     VIREVTGEDITSAELGGARVQEQSGNIQAVVASEEEAFDYVRDLLSHLPTSAFDPAPLV
                     EAPEDEELDDSELDTFMPDDTNAGYDMMDLLVQLGDDEDLVEIQANYAENLICAFGRID
                     GRAVGFVANNPMYQAGCIDADAADKGARFIRTCDAYNIPIVYVVDTPGYLPGVAQEREG
                     LIHRGAKFAFAGVEATVPKVALIVRKAYGGAYAVMGSKNLCGDINLAWPTAQIAVMGSS
                     AAVVMIQGKQLAAIEDPAQREAMKKMFMDFYDENMTSPYVAAERGYIDQMIEPNETRLA
                     LRRALRQLATKQEQDLPKKH"
     CDS             26327..26437
                     /locus_tag="ctg10_58"
                     /transl_table=11
                     /translation="MLSSTLDIVGDLMSMLVWFVNGIQTGDPLYNFGIRF"
     CDS             complement(26447..26800)
                     /locus_tag="ctg10_59"
                     /transl_table=11
                     /translation="MKKTISKPYAIAADYVAIAVFALLARAAHQTEEMPFNFTGWLSTL
                     WPFALGVTLGWLIARDNKGGIIWPVTVITGLVIWGIRNQSIPHWSFIVVATTMSALLML
                     GWRGIAKLVSKRN"
     PFAM_domain     complement(26474..26767)
                     /aSDomain="DUF3054"
                     /aSTool="fullhmmer"
                     /database="32.0"
                     /db_xref="PF11255.8"
                     /description="Protein of unknown function (DUF3054)"
                     /detection="hmmscan"
                     /domain_id="fullhmmer_ctg10_59_0074"
                     /evalue="7.20E-25"
                     /label="ctg10_59"
                     /locus_tag="ctg10_59"
                     /protein_end="109"
                     /protein_start="11"
                     /score="87.6"
                     /tool="antismash"
                     /translation="AADYVAIAVFALLARAAHQTEEMPFNFTGWLSTLWPFALGVTLGW
                     LIARDNKGGIIWPVTVITGLVIWGIRNQSIPHWSFIVVATTMSALLMLGWRGI"
     CDS             complement(26841..28145)
                     /gene_functions="biosynthetic-additional (smcogs)
                     SMCOG1089:methyltransferase (Score: 68.3; E-value:
                     1.2e-20)"
                     /gene_kind="biosynthetic-additional"
                     /locus_tag="ctg10_60"
                     /transl_table=11
                     /translation="MSKFVPMTVADIVDTLFPTYNPFRWEAFDGSSTGPVGAEHTVRVN
                     SPEGLSYIATAPGDVGLARAWVTGGLGVEGEHLAHPYAVFDKLRNLYAHYKRPTPKELW
                     RIVRSLRGMGAFQIQPVPEAEQASWFERTVREGLAPHSKERDAEVISSHYDVGNDFYEL
                     FLGESMAYTCAYYPTEDASLDEAQENKFRLVFEKLHLKPGDRHLDIGCGWGTMVRYAAK
                     RGVKSLGVTLSKEQAEWAQAKIKEEGLEHLAEVRHLDYRDVSESGFDAVSSIGLMEHIG
                     VKNYASYFDFLSSKLRPGGVLVNHCITFPDNHKTNKGDFIGRYIFPDGELTGSGTIVRK
                     MQDHGFEVVHEENLRFDYMRTLRDWCENLKEHWDEAVELVGLNTAKLWGMYMAGSEWGF
                     EHDIVELHQVMGIKLDSEGSRAGTPERRWWNDSVF"
     PFAM_domain     complement(26919..27725)
                     /aSDomain="CMAS"
                     /aSTool="fullhmmer"
                     /database="32.0"
                     /db_xref="PF02353.20"
                     /description="Mycolic acid cyclopropane synthetase"
                     /detection="hmmscan"
                     /domain_id="fullhmmer_ctg10_60_0075"
                     /evalue="1.20E-97"
                     /label="ctg10_60"
                     /locus_tag="ctg10_60"
                     /protein_end="409"
                     /protein_start="140"
                     /score="326.5"
                     /tool="antismash"
                     /translation="HSKERDAEVISSHYDVGNDFYELFLGESMAYTCAYYPTEDASLDE
                     AQENKFRLVFEKLHLKPGDRHLDIGCGWGTMVRYAAKRGVKSLGVTLSKEQAEWAQAKI
                     KEEGLEHLAEVRHLDYRDVSESGFDAVSSIGLMEHIGVKNYASYFDFLSSKLRPGGVLV
                     NHCITFPDNHKTNKGDFIGRYIFPDGELTGSGTIVRKMQDHGFEVVHEENLRFDYMRTL
                     RDWCENLKEHWDEAVELVGLNTAKLWGMYMAGSEWGFEHDIVELHQV"
     misc_feature    complement(27882..27884)
                     /note="tta leucine codon, possible target for bldA
                     regulation"
                     /tool="antismash"
     CDS             complement(28166..29650)
                     /locus_tag="ctg10_61"
                     /transl_table=11
                     /translation="MSVSDGLARFLAGVRSVDGERVTPVGWHAHSQGVETLLASFRQVP
                     AGERVRLAKRTSNLFRKRVEPGAGLDVSGLGGVIAIDPVAKTADVQGMCTYEQLVDATL
                     PFHLAPLVIPQLKTITLGGAVSGMGVESTSFRNGLPHESVIEMDVLTGTGDIVRCSREE
                     NVDLFRAFPNSYGSLGYAVRLKIELEYVAPYVELQHARFHSLRDFQEALGAVSASGSWD
                     GRTVHGLDGVAFSPEEQYLVLAFQADDAPGTSDYTRDAIFYRSLQHPEGITHDFLTIRD
                     YIWRWDTDWFWCSRAFGTQRPKVRRFWPRELRRSAFYWKLVGLDKKYDLEYRFLKKPKN
                     LPRTERVVQDIEVTDAHVAEFLDWFFQASEIEPVWLCPIRLRSDSAALSQLGLPEHAPW
                     PLYPLEPGTTWVNVGFWSGVPADHVSPAQEPGAFNKVIERKVSELGGHKSLYSEAFYDR
                     PEFERLYGGDLPERMKATYDPDRRFPGLFEKTVNNA"
     PFAM_domain     complement(29171..29503)
                     /aSDomain="FAD_binding_4"
                     /aSTool="fullhmmer"
                     /database="32.0"
                     /db_xref="PF01565.23"
                     /db_xref="GO:0016491"
                     /db_xref="GO:0050660"
                     /db_xref="GO:0055114"
                     /description="FAD binding domain"
                     /detection="hmmscan"
                     /domain_id="fullhmmer_ctg10_61_0076"
                     /evalue="6.50E-12"
                     /gene_ontologies="GO:0016491: oxidoreductase activity"
                     /gene_ontologies="GO:0050660: flavin adenine dinucleotide
                     binding"
                     /gene_ontologies="GO:0055114: oxidation-reduction process"
                     /label="ctg10_61"
                     /locus_tag="ctg10_61"
                     /protein_end="160"
                     /protein_start="49"
                     /score="45.4"
                     /tool="antismash"
                     /translation="VRLAKRTSNLFRKRVEPGAGLDVSGLGGVIAIDPVAKTADVQGMC
                     TYEQLVDATLPFHLAPLVIPQLKTITLGGAVSGMGVESTSFRNGLPHESVIEMDVLTGT
                     GDIVRCS"
     CDS             complement(29706..30722)
                     /locus_tag="ctg10_62"
                     /transl_table=11
                     /translation="LSSNTARWLRWLAPVALLAALAVAFRNELSFLSEAFAALRRAVAT
                     APGPLVGAVIGAFGAIFAMAAVMKILLNVDAPRTDMRRTLALTLGSNAWSTSVPGGPAL
                     SAWLTYRVQRSWGASTGLCGWFFVISGALSTVWMVLIGLVAVVFLGASLSVTTLVSTLA
                     LTVAVVAGMFWATRNPDILTRWARYLPAGVRDRVTNVIQQVSQIRMSTGQFVAAASFSL
                     CNRLLDLVVLFFCVWAVVGTPPGMQPGLNEASLMGVTLAFIMTKLAGAAQVTPGGVGTV
                     EAAAAASLVAAGMTLVDATAATLIYRIISFALITAIGWVVHVICYAGRGYMLGAPRD"
     PFAM_domain     complement(29769..30689)
                     /aSDomain="LPG_synthase_TM"
                     /aSTool="fullhmmer"
                     /database="32.0"
                     /db_xref="PF03706.13"
                     /description="Lysylphosphatidylglycerol synthase TM region"
                     /detection="hmmscan"
                     /domain_id="fullhmmer_ctg10_62_0077"
                     /evalue="3.20E-17"
                     /label="ctg10_62"
                     /locus_tag="ctg10_62"
                     /protein_end="318"
                     /protein_start="11"
                     /score="63.0"
                     /tool="antismash"
                     /translation="LAPVALLAALAVAFRNELSFLSEAFAALRRAVATAPGPLVGAVIG
                     AFGAIFAMAAVMKILLNVDAPRTDMRRTLALTLGSNAWSTSVPGGPALSAWLTYRVQRS
                     WGASTGLCGWFFVISGALSTVWMVLIGLVAVVFLGASLSVTTLVSTLALTVAVVAGMFW
                     ATRNPDILTRWARYLPAGVRDRVTNVIQQVSQIRMSTGQFVAAASFSLCNRLLDLVVLF
                     FCVWAVVGTPPGMQPGLNEASLMGVTLAFIMTKLAGAAQVTPGGVGTVEAAAAASLVAA
                     GMTLVDATAATLIYRIISFALITAIG"
     CDS             complement(30712..33048)
                     /gene_functions="biosynthetic-additional (smcogs)
                     SMCOG1035:MMPL domain-containing transport protein (Score:
                     638.4; E-value: 2.5e-193)"
                     /gene_kind="biosynthetic-additional"
                     /locus_tag="ctg10_63"
                     /transl_table=11
                     /translation="VFYKWGHAAYRYRRIIPLVVIAIILVMQVLFGAKLGERLSQEGWE
                     DPGADSTAAAAIEQDTFGRDNAGDVIVLVTAPNGVQDEEVMRAANEQIGALQEKYPAQI
                     DHVTSYFAKPNQQQISEDGTQAFAAIGLKGDGEQTLKDFRTIEPDLRAMELPGNAKVQI
                     AGATAVADALDDGMADDIARAEKVGLIFVALILLFVFGGVIAAAMPLIVGILSILGSLS
                     LLSILAQFQQVNIFSQSVITLLGLGLAIDYGLFMVSRFREELDRGLDTREAVAVTTTTA
                     GKTVFFSALMVGVALSGLLMFPQAFLKSVAYGAISAVVLAAVISVAVLPALFGMLGPRI
                     DMWSVRRTSRKARRLEDTVWYRIPAWAMRNAKKMVVGVTALLILITVPATGITFGGINE
                     SYLPPTQETRQAQDEFNEAFPAFRTDPVKLVVTGASNEQLVDVVMQARNVEGLASPLKP
                     SHPTQDGTTILSAPLADRNGGQEVVDALRAIETPEGVTTYVSGTPAMEVESIEALLERL
                     PWMALYMVLATFLLMALLFGSLILPAKAVIMNVLGIGATLGFLTAVFVDGVGSGLLNFT
                     AGPLMSPVLVLIVAILYGLSTDYEVFLVSRMVEARHNGASTDEAIKDGTAHTGGIITAA
                     AAIMIVVAAAFAMSDIVMMKYIAFGMIFSLALDATIIRLLLVPAVMHLLREDNWWAPRW
                     VRRAYESLGEGRSSQPAPVPAAAGAHAAAHGGEMAVGDAVVDTQPARSGVTVAENRDLV
                     PFDELMRQLEERRALEYMRKRELEQ"
     PFAM_domain     complement(30970..31611)
                     /aSDomain="MMPL"
                     /aSTool="fullhmmer"
                     /database="32.0"
                     /db_xref="PF03176.15"
                     /db_xref="GO:0016020"
                     /description="MMPL family"
                     /detection="hmmscan"
                     /domain_id="fullhmmer_ctg10_63_0079"
                     /evalue="2.50E-25"
                     /gene_ontologies="GO:0016020: membrane"
                     /label="ctg10_63"
                     /locus_tag="ctg10_63"
                     /protein_end="693"
                     /protein_start="479"
                     /score="89.1"
                     /tool="antismash"
                     /translation="QEVVDALRAIETPEGVTTYVSGTPAMEVESIEALLERLPWMALYM
                     VLATFLLMALLFGSLILPAKAVIMNVLGIGATLGFLTAVFVDGVGSGLLNFTAGPLMSP
                     VLVLIVAILYGLSTDYEVFLVSRMVEARHNGASTDEAIKDGTAHTGGIITAAAAIMIVV
                     AAAFAMSDIVMMKYIAFGMIFSLALDATIIRLLLVPAVMHLLREDNWWAPR"
     PFAM_domain     complement(31960..32913)
                     /aSDomain="MMPL"
                     /aSTool="fullhmmer"
                     /database="32.0"
                     /db_xref="PF03176.15"
                     /db_xref="GO:0016020"
                     /description="MMPL family"
                     /detection="hmmscan"
                     /domain_id="fullhmmer_ctg10_63_0078"
                     /evalue="1.90E-46"
                     /gene_ontologies="GO:0016020: membrane"
                     /label="ctg10_63"
                     /locus_tag="ctg10_63"
                     /protein_end="363"
                     /protein_start="45"
                     /score="158.6"
                     /tool="antismash"
                     /translation="DPGADSTAAAAIEQDTFGRDNAGDVIVLVTAPNGVQDEEVMRAAN
                     EQIGALQEKYPAQIDHVTSYFAKPNQQQISEDGTQAFAAIGLKGDGEQTLKDFRTIEPD
                     LRAMELPGNAKVQIAGATAVADALDDGMADDIARAEKVGLIFVALILLFVFGGVIAAAM
                     PLIVGILSILGSLSLLSILAQFQQVNIFSQSVITLLGLGLAIDYGLFMVSRFREELDRG
                     LDTREAVAVTTTTAGKTVFFSALMVGVALSGLLMFPQAFLKSVAYGAISAVVLAAVISV
                     AVLPALFGMLGPRIDMWSVRRTSRKARRLEDTVWYRI"
     CDS             complement(33061..33732)
                     /locus_tag="ctg10_64"
                     /transl_table=11
                     /translation="MVLQDKSHPYTPGAPAGPESYLLVWDAPNLDMGLGAILGSRPTAA
                     YRPRFDAIGRWLIELAQERSAAVGSHVEPEATVFTNVSPASADAVRPWVEALRNVGFAV
                     FAKPKADEDSDVDQDMLDHIQRRQDEGVLRGVVVASADGQNFQEPIEALVDAGIPVTVL
                     GFHEHAAWAVQSETIDFVDLEDIPGVFREPLPRINLDQLPEGGAWMQPFRPLSALLHNK
                     D"
     PFAM_domain     complement(33184..33660)
                     /aSDomain="NYN"
                     /aSTool="fullhmmer"
                     /database="32.0"
                     /db_xref="PF01936.18"
                     /description="NYN domain"
                     /detection="hmmscan"
                     /domain_id="fullhmmer_ctg10_64_0080"
                     /evalue="6.60E-07"
                     /label="ctg10_64"
                     /locus_tag="ctg10_64"
                     /protein_end="183"
                     /protein_start="24"
                     /score="29.9"
                     /tool="antismash"
                     /translation="WDAPNLDMGLGAILGSRPTAAYRPRFDAIGRWLIELAQERSAAVG
                     SHVEPEATVFTNVSPASADAVRPWVEALRNVGFAVFAKPKADEDSDVDQDMLDHIQRRQ
                     DEGVLRGVVVASADGQNFQEPIEALVDAGIPVTVLGFHEHAAWAVQSETIDFVDL"
     CDS             complement(33736..34521)
                     /gene_functions="biosynthetic-additional
                     (rule-based-clusters) PCMT"
                     /gene_kind="biosynthetic-additional"
                     /locus_tag="ctg10_65"
                     /sec_met_domain="PCMT (E-value: 1.6e-06, bitscore: 20.5,
                     seeds: 9, tool: rule-based-clusters)"
                     /transl_table=11
                     /translation="MTMNTPDFSQTPREGTGELPAGRPLQTDFGTGLDYPRLGSVTFRR
                     GTLTDNQEALFNEHWPRLGKVLTNETDEHIDVDAWFGRSGHPTILEIGSGTGTSTAAMA
                     PLEADTNIIAVELYKPGLAKLLGSVVRGGIDNVRMVRGDGVEVLARMFGEESLDGVRIF
                     FPDPWPKARHHKRRIIQSGTLNLIATRLKPGGVLHVATDHADYAEWIDELVNVEPMLEY
                     KGWPWADAPLLTDRQVITKFEGKGLNKDHVIREYLWEKK"
     PFAM_domain     complement(33763..34263)
                     /aSDomain="Methyltransf_4"
                     /aSTool="fullhmmer"
                     /database="32.0"
                     /db_xref="PF02390.17"
                     /db_xref="GO:0006400"
                     /db_xref="GO:0008176"
                     /description="Putative methyltransferase"
                     /detection="hmmscan"
                     /domain_id="fullhmmer_ctg10_65_0081"
                     /evalue="1.30E-46"
                     /gene_ontologies="GO:0006400: tRNA modification"
                     /gene_ontologies="GO:0008176: tRNA
                     (guanine-N7-)-methyltransferase activity"
                     /label="ctg10_65"
                     /locus_tag="ctg10_65"
                     /protein_end="253"
                     /protein_start="86"
                     /score="158.2"
                     /tool="antismash"
                     /translation="PTILEIGSGTGTSTAAMAPLEADTNIIAVELYKPGLAKLLGSVVR
                     GGIDNVRMVRGDGVEVLARMFGEESLDGVRIFFPDPWPKARHHKRRIIQSGTLNLIATR
                     LKPGGVLHVATDHADYAEWIDELVNVEPMLEYKGWPWADAPLLTDRQVITKFEGKGLNK
                     DHVI"
     CDS             34886..36712
                     /locus_tag="ctg10_66"
                     /transl_table=11
                     /translation="MTTAVQRLEGPAPTDNEELIAWVNEAVELFQPDKVVFADGSQEEW
                     DRLAAELVEKGTLIKLNEEKRPNSFLARSNPSDVARVESRTFISTEEEEGAGPTNNWMK
                     PSALKEEMTEHFSGSMKGRTMYVVPFCMGPISDPDPKLGVQLTDSAYVVMSMRVMTRMG
                     QQALDKIEGDKFVHCLHSVGAPLAEGEEDVAWPCNDTKYISQFPETKEIWSYGSGYGGN
                     AILAKKCYALRIASVMAREEGWMAEHMLILKLNSPEGKSYYIAGAFPSACGKTNLAMLT
                     PSLEGWTAEVVGDDIAWLHLKEDGLYAVNPENGFFGVAPGTNYKSNPIAMRSMEPGNTL
                     FTNVALTDDGDVWWEDMDDEPPAHLIDWRGNDWTPASSEKAAHPNSRYCVPIEQCPTAA
                     PEFDDWKGVKLDAILFGGRRPDTVPLVTQALSWEHGTLIGAMLASGQTAASAEAKVGSL
                     RHDPMAMLPFIGYNVGDYFQNWLDMGERGGDRLPSIFLVNWFRRGDDGRFLWPGFGDNS
                     RVLKWIVDRIEGKVDADQTPVGNTAKVEDLDLTGLDTPVEDVKEALYPDPELWAHDVED
                     AREYLEGLGSRVPQELFDQLDQLSERVKAARS"
     PFAM_domain     34949..35605
                     /aSDomain="PEPCK_N"
                     /aSTool="fullhmmer"
                     /database="32.0"
                     /db_xref="PF17297.2"
                     /db_xref="GO:0004611"
                     /db_xref="GO:0006094"
                     /description="Phosphoenolpyruvate carboxykinase N-terminal
                     domain"
                     /detection="hmmscan"
                     /domain_id="fullhmmer_ctg10_66_0082"
                     /evalue="1.60E-99"
                     /gene_ontologies="GO:0004611: phosphoenolpyruvate
                     carboxykinase activity"
                     /gene_ontologies="GO:0006094: gluconeogenesis"
                     /label="ctg10_66"
                     /locus_tag="ctg10_66"
                     /protein_end="240"
                     /protein_start="21"
                     /score="332.0"
                     /tool="antismash"
                     /translation="WVNEAVELFQPDKVVFADGSQEEWDRLAAELVEKGTLIKLNEEKR
                     PNSFLARSNPSDVARVESRTFISTEEEEGAGPTNNWMKPSALKEEMTEHFSGSMKGRTM
                     YVVPFCMGPISDPDPKLGVQLTDSAYVVMSMRVMTRMGQQALDKIEGDKFVHCLHSVGA
                     PLAEGEEDVAWPCNDTKYISQFPETKEIWSYGSGYGGNAILAKKCYALRIASVMAR"
     PFAM_domain     35615..36694
                     /aSDomain="PEPCK_GTP"
                     /aSTool="fullhmmer"
                     /database="32.0"
                     /db_xref="PF00821.18"
                     /db_xref="GO:0004611"
                     /db_xref="GO:0006094"
                     /description="Phosphoenolpyruvate carboxykinase C-terminal
                     P-loop domain"
                     /detection="hmmscan"
                     /domain_id="fullhmmer_ctg10_66_0083"
                     /evalue="2.10E-160"
                     /gene_ontologies="GO:0004611: phosphoenolpyruvate
                     carboxykinase activity"
                     /gene_ontologies="GO:0006094: gluconeogenesis"
                     /label="ctg10_66"
                     /locus_tag="ctg10_66"
                     /protein_end="603"
                     /protein_start="243"
                     /score="533.4"
                     /tool="antismash"
                     /translation="WMAEHMLILKLNSPEGKSYYIAGAFPSACGKTNLAMLTPSLEGWT
                     AEVVGDDIAWLHLKEDGLYAVNPENGFFGVAPGTNYKSNPIAMRSMEPGNTLFTNVALT
                     DDGDVWWEDMDDEPPAHLIDWRGNDWTPASSEKAAHPNSRYCVPIEQCPTAAPEFDDWK
                     GVKLDAILFGGRRPDTVPLVTQALSWEHGTLIGAMLASGQTAASAEAKVGSLRHDPMAM
                     LPFIGYNVGDYFQNWLDMGERGGDRLPSIFLVNWFRRGDDGRFLWPGFGDNSRVLKWIV
                     DRIEGKVDADQTPVGNTAKVEDLDLTGLDTPVEDVKEALYPDPELWAHDVEDAREYLEG
                     LGSRVPQELFDQLDQLSERV"
     CDS             complement(36971..37885)
                     /gene_functions="regulatory (smcogs) SMCOG1014:LysR family
                     transcriptional regulator (Score: 229.8; E-value: 6.9e-70)"
                     /gene_kind="regulatory"
                     /locus_tag="ctg10_67"
                     /transl_table=11
                     /translation="MICYHDWVELQQLRYVVAIAEERNFTRAAERCFVVQSALSHQIKA
                     LEQELGTALFVRSSRRVDLTPAGEAFLTEARSSLAAADRAAAVAAEAVGQVRGSLSVGV
                     IPTVTAVSVPDIIAAFHASHPHVDLTVRSGGSNEFMRDLSSGRLDVAFLGVDADVAPAS
                     GLTAHEIARGRLVAVVASQHRLAHTGTLALADLVDETFIDFPAGSPGRLQGDRAFAAAG
                     LQRRVGFEAMSTEFMLALVERGLGVCLLPVECVPANPALRAVPVADGPCRAEYVAWGSF
                     NPSPASRAFIEQVKESIALHMVG"
     PFAM_domain     complement(36995..37603)
                     /aSDomain="LysR_substrate"
                     /aSTool="fullhmmer"
                     /database="32.0"
                     /db_xref="PF03466.20"
                     /description="LysR substrate binding domain"
                     /detection="hmmscan"
                     /domain_id="fullhmmer_ctg10_67_0085"
                     /evalue="6.30E-44"
                     /label="ctg10_67"
                     /locus_tag="ctg10_67"
                     /protein_end="297"
                     /protein_start="94"
                     /score="149.8"
                     /tool="antismash"
                     /translation="QVRGSLSVGVIPTVTAVSVPDIIAAFHASHPHVDLTVRSGGSNEF
                     MRDLSSGRLDVAFLGVDADVAPASGLTAHEIARGRLVAVVASQHRLAHTGTLALADLVD
                     ETFIDFPAGSPGRLQGDRAFAAAGLQRRVGFEAMSTEFMLALVERGLGVCLLPVECVPA
                     NPALRAVPVADGPCRAEYVAWGSFNPSPASRAFIEQVKES"
     PFAM_domain     complement(37679..37858)
                     /aSDomain="HTH_1"
                     /aSTool="fullhmmer"
                     /database="32.0"
                     /db_xref="PF00126.27"
                     /db_xref="GO:0003700"
                     /db_xref="GO:0006355"
                     /description="Bacterial regulatory helix-turn-helix
                     protein, lysR family"
                     /detection="hmmscan"
                     /domain_id="fullhmmer_ctg10_67_0084"
                     /evalue="4.00E-23"
                     /gene_ontologies="GO:0003700: DNA-binding transcription
                     factor activity"
                     /gene_ontologies="GO:0006355: regulation of transcription,
                     DNA-templated"
                     /label="ctg10_67"
                     /locus_tag="ctg10_67"
                     /protein_end="69"
                     /protein_start="9"
                     /score="81.1"
                     /tool="antismash"
                     /translation="LQQLRYVVAIAEERNFTRAAERCFVVQSALSHQIKALEQELGTAL
                     FVRSSRRVDLTPAGE"
     CDS             38067..38843
                     /gene_functions="transport (smcogs) SMCOG1166:transporter,
                     EamA family (Score: 194; E-value: 6e-59)"
                     /gene_kind="transport"
                     /locus_tag="ctg10_68"
                     /transl_table=11
                     /translation="LFAAFMRTLPAGIIAVGLSRQLPRGSWWWKSFVLGGLNMAAFFPL
                     LFLSAQRLPGGVAATLGAVQPIIVALLAVAVLHEQLSGWRLGWGVVGVVGVALVVLGPS
                     AALDPVGVAAGLGGTGAMATGVVLTKKWKLPQGVSPIALAGWQLTAAGLLLAIPALLVE
                     GPPAVISGRGWLGYAWLGLVGALVSYSLWFTGIRRLPVTSTALLGLLSPLVAALLGVLI
                     AHEHLGAEQYLGFAIALAAMVCGQLPAPTHRRKDNS"
     PFAM_domain     38094..38366
                     /aSDomain="EamA"
                     /aSTool="fullhmmer"
                     /database="32.0"
                     /db_xref="PF00892.20"
                     /db_xref="GO:0016020"
                     /db_xref="GO:0016021"
                     /description="EamA-like transporter family"
                     /detection="hmmscan"
                     /domain_id="fullhmmer_ctg10_68_0086"
                     /evalue="8.60E-10"
                     /gene_ontologies="GO:0016020: membrane"
                     /gene_ontologies="GO:0016021: integral component of
                     membrane"
                     /label="ctg10_68"
                     /locus_tag="ctg10_68"
                     /protein_end="100"
                     /protein_start="9"
                     /score="38.9"
                     /tool="antismash"
                     /translation="PAGIIAVGLSRQLPRGSWWWKSFVLGGLNMAAFFPLLFLSAQRLP
                     GGVAATLGAVQPIIVALLAVAVLHEQLSGWRLGWGVVGVVGVALVV"
     PFAM_domain     38415..38795
                     /aSDomain="EamA"
                     /aSTool="fullhmmer"
                     /database="32.0"
                     /db_xref="PF00892.20"
                     /db_xref="GO:0016020"
                     /db_xref="GO:0016021"
                     /description="EamA-like transporter family"
                     /detection="hmmscan"
                     /domain_id="fullhmmer_ctg10_68_0087"
                     /evalue="1.80E-19"
                     /gene_ontologies="GO:0016020: membrane"
                     /gene_ontologies="GO:0016021: integral component of
                     membrane"
                     /label="ctg10_68"
                     /locus_tag="ctg10_68"
                     /protein_end="243"
                     /protein_start="116"
                     /score="70.2"
                     /tool="antismash"
                     /translation="GGTGAMATGVVLTKKWKLPQGVSPIALAGWQLTAAGLLLAIPALL
                     VEGPPAVISGRGWLGYAWLGLVGALVSYSLWFTGIRRLPVTSTALLGLLSPLVAALLGV
                     LIAHEHLGAEQYLGFAIALAAMV"
     CDS             38840..39493
                     /locus_tag="ctg10_69"
                     /transl_table=11
                     /translation="MNITVLGATGMAGAAIAQEATRRGHHVTAVSRNPQEINDPHTTVT
                     RLDLTDLEAPLQPVLNDADAVVLAVRMAPGDESRVAPLTSRVLDHAAVAGVRVLVVGGA
                     APLRSPHDRELLVLDDPAFVPTQWRAVASASLDQFNVCTEHPNQNWIYLSPSAVFEPGQ
                     GTGAYRRGGDTLLINHDGTSRITPADLALAVLDELEQPSAVHHFTAIELAKGLA"
     PFAM_domain     38858..39439
                     /aSDomain="NAD_binding_10"
                     /aSTool="fullhmmer"
                     /database="32.0"
                     /db_xref="PF13460.6"
                     /description="NAD(P)H-binding"
                     /detection="hmmscan"
                     /domain_id="fullhmmer_ctg10_69_0088"
                     /evalue="2.10E-21"
                     /label="ctg10_69"
                     /locus_tag="ctg10_69"
                     /protein_end="200"
                     /protein_start="6"
                     /score="76.6"
                     /tool="antismash"
                     /translation="GATGMAGAAIAQEATRRGHHVTAVSRNPQEINDPHTTVTRLDLTD
                     LEAPLQPVLNDADAVVLAVRMAPGDESRVAPLTSRVLDHAAVAGVRVLVVGGAAPLRSP
                     HDRELLVLDDPAFVPTQWRAVASASLDQFNVCTEHPNQNWIYLSPSAVFEPGQGTGAYR
                     RGGDTLLINHDGTSRITPADLALAVLDELEQ"
     CDS             39580..40560
                     /gene_functions="other (smcogs) SMCOG1026:transposase
                     (Score: 87; E-value: 2.2e-26)"
                     /gene_kind="other"
                     /locus_tag="ctg10_70"
                     /transl_table=11
                     /translation="LLHANAALTPRHRLIVGQLVVDQGWPISEVAARFQVSWPTVKRWA
                     DRYRAGQSMQDRSSRPHHSPNKTNAKTTKRCIRLHLREGPVQLACRLGIAPSTVHRILV
                     DAHLNRLSHVDRATGEPVRRYEHDHPGAMLHVDVKKLGNIPDGGGWRYVGRQQGEKNRA
                     ATPGKPKNKYSDPLMGKAYVHTVIDDHSRVAYAEIHDDETALTATAVLVRAVEWFNARG
                     VTVERVLSDNGGAYRSHLWRDTCHELGIRHKRTRPYRPQTNGKIERFHRTLADGWAYAR
                     CYTSETERRGELDGWLHYYNHHRPHTACGNQPPFSRLTNVPGQYT"
     PFAM_domain     39586..39798
                     /aSDomain="LZ_Tnp_IS481"
                     /aSTool="fullhmmer"
                     /database="32.0"
                     /db_xref="PF13011.6"
                     /description="leucine-zipper of insertion element IS481"
                     /detection="hmmscan"
                     /domain_id="fullhmmer_ctg10_70_0089"
                     /evalue="4.60E-11"
                     /label="ctg10_70"
                     /locus_tag="ctg10_70"
                     /protein_end="73"
                     /protein_start="2"
                     /score="43.1"
                     /tool="antismash"
                     /translation="HANAALTPRHRLIVGQLVVDQGWPISEVAARFQVSWPTVKRWADR
                     YRAGQSMQDRSSRPHHSPNKTNAKTT"
     PFAM_domain     39958..40410
                     /aSDomain="rve"
                     /aSTool="fullhmmer"
                     /database="32.0"
                     /db_xref="PF00665.26"
                     /db_xref="GO:0015074"
                     /description="Integrase core domain"
                     /detection="hmmscan"
                     /domain_id="fullhmmer_ctg10_70_0090"
                     /evalue="1.50E-42"
                     /gene_ontologies="GO:0015074: DNA integration"
                     /label="ctg10_70"
                     /locus_tag="ctg10_70"
                     /protein_end="277"
                     /protein_start="126"
                     /score="144.5"
                     /tool="antismash"
                     /translation="HDHPGAMLHVDVKKLGNIPDGGGWRYVGRQQGEKNRAATPGKPKN
                     KYSDPLMGKAYVHTVIDDHSRVAYAEIHDDETALTATAVLVRAVEWFNARGVTVERVLS
                     DNGGAYRSHLWRDTCHELGIRHKRTRPYRPQTNGKIERFHRTLADGW"
     CDS             40992..41243
                     /locus_tag="ctg10_71"
                     /transl_table=11
                     /translation="MWEEALETAFPYVVDPDGRTTYWRVAHLHLLRNRVSHMDSLLNVD
                     VLDVIGDAFSLVGSIDPVLEQWLTGTSTVKNIYSARPQ"
     CDS             complement(41535..41954)
                     /locus_tag="ctg10_72"
                     /transl_table=11
                     /translation="MQLPSQLQAAMKQIPFTPQTVGALLASVIALISLVTAIAVGESSS
                     KAPTVEPRGEKSVIQVVTVDGKTAGVCALGGLRQEKVHYTDKNSVYYWELKPGEERIDA
                     SCPSISAFSSGKKRLEGHAIVKSFDAPQVVKITVQ"
     CDS             complement(42063..42806)
                     /gene_functions="biosynthetic-additional (smcogs)
                     SMCOG1089:methyltransferase (Score: 68.6; E-value:
                     9.6e-21)"
                     /gene_kind="biosynthetic-additional"
                     /locus_tag="ctg10_73"
                     /transl_table=11
                     /translation="MYRTRRLATLTRSLRLLRSFVYEQFRPAVFYSGLARDTRSLLDAL
                     WQDTTSMSGLAGTSVLDVGGGPGYFADAFADTFYVGMEPDVSELSAAGLSGYGAVRGEG
                     AHLPFADDTFDLVYSSNVAEHNPNWRAMGEEMLRVVKPGGLVVLSYTVWLGPFGGHETG
                     LWEHYVGGEFARRRYERTHGRPPKNVWGTSLFAVSAREGLKWAESTGRLLTAFPRYHPH
                     WAWWLSRVPVLREFAVSNLVLVLRG"
     PFAM_domain     complement(42366..42626)
                     /aSDomain="Methyltransf_11"
                     /aSTool="fullhmmer"
                     /database="32.0"
                     /db_xref="PF08241.12"
                     /db_xref="GO:0008168"
                     /description="Methyltransferase domain"
                     /detection="hmmscan"
                     /domain_id="fullhmmer_ctg10_73_0091"
                     /evalue="3.10E-14"
                     /gene_ontologies="GO:0008168: methyltransferase activity"
                     /label="ctg10_73"
                     /locus_tag="ctg10_73"
                     /protein_end="147"
                     /protein_start="60"
                     /score="53.4"
                     /tool="antismash"
                     /translation="LDVGGGPGYFADAFADTFYVGMEPDVSELSAAGLSGYGAVRGEGA
                     HLPFADDTFDLVYSSNVAEHNPNWRAMGEEMLRVVKPGGLVV"
     CDS             42811..43881
                     /gene_functions="biosynthetic-additional
                     (rule-based-clusters) Glycos_transf_1"
                     /gene_functions="biosynthetic-additional (smcogs)
                     SMCOG1045:glycosyl transferase group 1 (Score: 211.1;
                     E-value: 5e-64)"
                     /gene_kind="biosynthetic-additional"
                     /locus_tag="ctg10_74"
                     /sec_met_domain="Glycos_transf_1 (E-value: 1.4e-28,
                     bitscore: 92.2, seeds: 63, tool: rule-based-clusters)"
                     /transl_table=11
                     /translation="MKILLMCWRDSTHPQGGGSERYLERVGESLAAQGHEVIFRTSSHT
                     DAPRRSTRGGIRFERAGGKYGVYVLAPLSIWRNRPDVIVDTQNGIPFFARLCTRRPVVL
                     LTHHCHKDQWPVAGPIIGRLGWFLESKVAPRVYRGARYVTVGEASRSDLIGLGVAASDI
                     AIVENGVDPIPDALPVVPEDGKVHVVTLSRLVPHKRIEHAIDAVAGREDVVLDIIGSGW
                     WEDRLREYAAGRPEIRFHGHVNDAYKHALLSRAALHLMPSAKEGWGIAVVEAAAHGVPT
                     VGYRSAGGVNDSIIDGETGVLVDTKAQFSQVVERLLADATLRHRLGAAAKARAGEYSWE
                     ATGAKFAAVLDDVVGR"
     PFAM_domain     42859..43326
                     /aSDomain="Glyco_transf_4"
                     /aSTool="fullhmmer"
                     /database="32.0"
                     /db_xref="PF13439.6"
                     /description="Glycosyltransferase Family 4"
                     /detection="hmmscan"
                     /domain_id="fullhmmer_ctg10_74_0092"
                     /evalue="1.50E-15"
                     /label="ctg10_74"
                     /locus_tag="ctg10_74"
                     /protein_end="172"
                     /protein_start="16"
                     /score="57.6"
                     /tool="antismash"
                     /translation="GGSERYLERVGESLAAQGHEVIFRTSSHTDAPRRSTRGGIRFERA
                     GGKYGVYVLAPLSIWRNRPDVIVDTQNGIPFFARLCTRRPVVLLTHHCHKDQWPVAGPI
                     IGRLGWFLESKVAPRVYRGARYVTVGEASRSDLIGLGVAASDIAIVENGVDP"
     PFAM_domain     43357..43806
                     /aSDomain="Glycos_transf_1"
                     /aSTool="fullhmmer"
                     /database="32.0"
                     /db_xref="PF00534.20"
                     /description="Glycosyl transferases group 1"
                     /detection="hmmscan"
                     /domain_id="fullhmmer_ctg10_74_0093"
                     /evalue="2.00E-26"
                     /label="ctg10_74"
                     /locus_tag="ctg10_74"
                     /protein_end="332"
                     /protein_start="182"
                     /score="92.6"
                     /tool="antismash"
                     /translation="DGKVHVVTLSRLVPHKRIEHAIDAVAGREDVVLDIIGSGWWEDRL
                     REYAAGRPEIRFHGHVNDAYKHALLSRAALHLMPSAKEGWGIAVVEAAAHGVPTVGYRS
                     AGGVNDSIIDGETGVLVDTKAQFSQVVERLLADATLRHRLGAAAKA"
     misc_feature    43453..43455
                     /note="tta leucine codon, possible target for bldA
                     regulation"
                     /tool="antismash"
     CDS             complement(43878..44333)
                     /locus_tag="ctg10_75"
                     /transl_table=11
                     /translation="MLLAEALAQRAEAQHRLDELRSRLIDQARVQEGDEPAEDPAELLK
                     EAAHVLEQIEVLVRRINHTNSVTPFEGDATLTDAIARRDALVRAGRFYSAVADSATERM
                     DRYSRSEVRYVPTVDAAALRKMADAASKEYRQLDTKIQQLNWSTELR"
ORIGIN
        1 ggcttggctc tttccagctt gtctttgccg ggatcatcat caatgcactc gcgatggctt
       61 acacctcgtt cctactcgtt cgcgccgatt atcgtgacgt gggcaaggcg caggcgtggg
      121 tcactggctc ggtgggttct gctagctggc gcgatgccct cgccgtactt cttgcgttgg
      181 cagtcgtcgt tccactcttg cgctgggtag ccttcaatct gcaggcgctc tcgctcggtg
      241 aagatacggc tgctggcctc ggggtggagc cccggcatat gcaactcatc ctcatgctca
      301 tggctgtagt gctggcatcg gtggccgtcg cggcgtctgg cccgatagct ttcgtggcgt
      361 ttgttgcgcc acagatcgga cgcaagatca cacaagcagc aacgccgcct ttaggaacag
      421 cgatgctcgc tggcgcggcg attgtgactg gcgctgactt agcagtgcgc accctggtgc
      481 ccgggaaatt gccggtgggc atagctacaa ctgcgattgg tggcgcagtg ctgctctaca
      541 cactgctacg cgcaacacga aaggtgtccg tatgatgctt caggttcgaa atctcaaggt
      601 gagttatggg gcttccgtca tcgttgacgg cattgatctc gacgtgcccc aaggcggcgt
      661 caccacaatc atcggaccca acggttgcgg taagtcaacg ctgttgcgag ctaccgctgg
      721 gcttattgcg cgcgatggcg gcacggtaac gctgaacggc gtggacacgt cgaaaatgaa
      781 gcggcgagag attgcgcgtc agcttgcagt actgccacag acacctgtcg cccccgaggg
      841 gctgacggtc cgtgacttgg tcagccgcgg acgccacccg catcagtcct ggctacgaca
      901 ggcctctgcg gaggatgcgc gtgcggttga tgcagtgatg gaactgacca atattgcaga
      961 gtttgcagat cgtcagctcg agcggctttc tggcggacag cgccagcgtg cctggatcgc
     1021 gatggtcttg gcccaggaca ctccgctcgt gtttttggac gagccgacga cgtacctcga
     1081 cttgtcccac tccgtcgagg tcttgtcgct tgtacgtcga ctcgctgatc aggaggggcg
     1141 aactgtgctt atggtgttgc atgatttgaa cctcgccgca cgctactcgg atcagctcat
     1201 cgtgatgcgg cgtggcgagg ttcgtgcggt cggtgcgcct gccgaggtgg tcacggagac
     1261 tttgctgaac agcgtttttg atctgccggc agtcgtggcg tcggacccag tgagcggtgg
     1321 cccactggtc gttccccggt agacgctgcg tccccgcgag gcttagagtt gctcttcgat
     1381 ttgctcgact gcgtacggga tagagagggg gtttggcatg ctcattgcgt tggctgtatc
     1441 ggtgtcgagc cagtagagtc cgccacgctt gttgacatca aggtccatga aattctcgtc
     1501 gttctttagc gcatcgattg cgccgtagta gtccagcacg aagaggtagt ccacgtcgtt
     1561 gaagtcggcg tagttctcag gcgaccagtc gaggaagaag ctggaaccat cgccgttgaa
     1621 cttttctggg atcttgaagc caagcttttc aatgaaggag ccgcggccgt cgcccgaggt
     1681 gtacacgccg aacttcccgt cgtagggcat gccgattacg gctgttttgc cctgcagctc
     1741 ggggtgcgct tcgcggaaat cttcaaaggc ctgctcggcg tcgtcgataa gtttttggcc
     1801 ctcttcctct ttgcctaagg ccttggagat ctccttgacc tgtgcgtccc aaggcacctg
     1861 ccaatcctgg tactcatccg agtggaaggt cgtcggtgcg atctgttcga gcagtgcctt
     1921 cttgtcggcc tcgaggccgc tgttgactgc gataatcttt gtcgggttca gcgaagccac
     1981 tttttcggca gtgtcggtgc tgaattcggt ggtggtatca cggatcgggt ttggctccac
     2041 cgtgagcttg tccttggccc acggtccaag tccggaggga tcgcccgaac cctcttgttc
     2101 ccaggtggca taaccgaccg gttggtcgcc cagggcaaga agcgtatcga cgtcgccgag
     2161 acccattgcg acgatgcgct cgtctgaccc gttggcgccg gaagcttcgg gagcggccgt
     2221 cggatcgccc gtgccgctcg agcagctggc aagcatgaac gctgcggtgg cagtggctgc
     2281 gattgccttg aagggacgag aggtaaagag agccaaggtt gcaccttccg tagatggtta
     2341 aagaatttcg agttaggctt acctaaccta acgaaagtat tctaaggcat gccttgcctc
     2401 atgggcaatg tctgtctacg cgtttggaac gggggcaaca cacatcgagt cgctgtgtgc
     2461 gagcagcgcg tacagcgtcg tgaaagcggc catccacagg gaaagccgta caacgtgtct
     2521 cgttttctag atcaggcagc gatatgactg ctagcgctgg ctgtacgggt tatcgtcggg
     2581 gctgccgaac tcgcgctggt agtgcgcgtc ccagtcgaat cccgcttctt cgcggttttc
     2641 cagatgcagg ggatcggcag gtgcctcgtc gctctccgac tgggccgagc gaatcaacag
     2701 caccaccccg acgagcacgg caccgatcgc agtgaacacg ccgatcgagc cggagaggaa
     2761 cacgacggca agcccggcga cgacaatcgc caggatgcca agcagaagat ccatcttgga
     2821 attgttcatg gcaccgagta tcccggcgct tcgcgcatcc ggcaaggacg ccggcgaccc
     2881 tttaggcctt ctcaatcacc gcagccaggc cctggccacc gccgatgcac atggtcacca
     2941 gggcacgctt ggcgtcggtg cgctgcatct cgtgggaggc ggtcaccaac atgcgggcgc
     3001 cggtggcgcc cacggggtgg ccgagcgaga tgccggagcc gaccgggttg acgcgcgggt
     3061 cgtcctcgga gatgccccag gcgtccagca ctgccagggc ctgggcggcg aaggcctcgt
     3121 tgagctcgat caggtcgatg tcgtcgaagg agatgccgag gcgggcaaag agcttctcgg
     3181 tcgcggcgac cgggccaatg cccatcgtct ccggggctac gccggccacg gcccagccgc
     3241 gcaggacggc agacggagtc aggcccagct cctcggcctt ctcgcgggtg gtcacgatca
     3301 tggcggcggc accgtcgttc tggccggagg cattacctgc ggtcacggtg gcgttttcaa
     3361 gcttcttgcc catcacgggg cgcagcttgg ccagggactc ggtggaggtg ttcgggcgga
     3421 tgtgctcgtc cttgtccacc acgatcgggt cgcccttgcg ctgcgggacg gacacaggca
     3481 cgatctcgcc gtcgaacttg cctgactcct gggccgcggc ggcgcgcttg tgggagttga
     3541 cggcgagtgt gtcctggcgg tcgcgggcga tggagtactc ctcgcgcagg ttctcggcgg
     3601 tctcgatcat gccgcccggg atcgggtggt gcttgccgcc ggcctgctcg cggccctcct
     3661 gcaggcggtc cttgaactcc aggttgccac ccttggcacc ccaacggatc ttgccgtcca
     3721 ccgtgtactc ggtattggac atggactcgg caccgccggc gatgatcagg tcggccgcgc
     3781 cggaggcgat gtgggcggcg gcggtggcca ctgcctgcag gccggagccg cagcggcggt
     3841 cgagctgcat gccgggcacg tcaacgccca gctccgcgtc gagggcgacc acgcgcccca
     3901 gggctggcgc ggcaccgttg ggggaggcct ggccgaggat gatgtcgtcg ataagcgagc
     3961 cttcgatgcc tgcctccttg atcacctcgg tgaccacagt tgcggcgagt tcctggacag
     4021 ggacgccgac gaaggcgccg ccgtagcggc cgacggcggt gcgcttcggg ttgcagatga
     4081 cgatttctgg ctggttcatt gggattcctt ccgttttggg ggctagatgt gggtatgggt
     4141 ggccacgaga tcgcgggtga ttgcctcggc ggtgctgagt agctgcggca agagctcgtc
     4201 cacgagctcc tcgtaggggt gcgccgctac gtgggtggag acgttgaccg cggcgaccgt
     4261 actgcccgtt gcgtcgcgca cgggtgcggc gatcgagcga agtcccacct cgagctcctg
     4321 atccaccaca caccagccgg cgtctcggat gttgcgcagt gcgctccgca acgtttccgg
     4381 gtcggtgatg gttgacggcg tgatcgggtc gatggggtcg gcgaggagct cgtctagctg
     4441 tgcgtcgtca agcccggcga gcagtacgcg gcccatggag gtggcgtgcg ccgggaagcg
     4501 ggtgccgatg gtgatgttca cgctcatgat gcggctggcc gctgagcgcg cgacgtagac
     4561 cacgtcggtg ccgtcgagca cggacaagga gcaagactcg ttgagcgtgc gcgagagcgc
     4621 ctccaggtgc ggctgcgcga tggctggcaa gcccaggctg gagaggtagg cgtagcccag
     4681 ctccagcatt ttcggggtga gccagaactc ggtgccgtcg gtcgcggcgt agccctcggc
     4741 gatgagcgtg tgcaagaagc ggcgcgtggt ggcgcgcgcg agcccggttg cgtcggcaac
     4801 ctgggcgagg gtgcgacggg ggtgctcggc gtcgaaggcg cggatcaccg caaggccacg
     4861 gaccaacgac tgcacggttt gtacttgcaa cgagtctcct tttcgcagtt cagaggcggt
     4921 tttttatgcc atgttgtgga gcacattggg gctgtgatgt gcgccgtgtc ccactgtact
     4981 ccaaaaatgt tcgctttgag aacccttgtg cagtcatcga acgctcgcta gggtggagtc
     5041 atgctgaaca aagttgtgac atccatcgac gaggcggtag ccgacatcgg tgacggcgcc
     5101 tcaatcgccg tcggcggctt cggtctcgtc ggcatccctg cccgtctcat cgacgcgctg
     5161 cgcaagcagg gcgcaggtga gttgaccatc atctccaaca acctcgggac cgacggtttc
     5221 ggccttggtc tgctgcttca agatggcaag atcgcccgct cgatcggctc ctacctgggg
     5281 acgaataagg agtacgcgcg ccagtacctc gagggcgagc tcactgtcga gttcaccccg
     5341 cagggcactc tcgccgagcg tatgcgcgcc ggcggcgctg gcgttccggc cttctacacc
     5401 aaggccggcg tgggtacccc gctggccagc ggcgagattc cggtgcgcta caacccggac
     5461 ggcacgatcg ctgaatactc caagccgaaa gaaattcgcg agtttaacgg cgagcagtac
     5521 gtgctggaag aggcgttgac cccggacttt gccttcgtgc acgcgcacaa ggcggaccgt
     5581 tacggcaacc tcgtctttaa caagacagcg cgcaacttca accccgacgt cgccgcctgc
     5641 ggcaagacca ccatcgtgca ggcagaagaa gttgtggaca ctattgaccc ggcagaggtg
     5701 gacctgcccg gcatctatgt tgaccgcgtt gtggaggtcg gcccgcaaga aacaggcatt
     5761 gagtttagga cggtgagcaa gtaaatgagc tggaaccgcg aagaaatggc ggctcgcgca
     5821 gcgaaggaac tgcgcgatgg tcagtacgtc aacctgggta tcggcatgcc cacccttatc
     5881 ccgggatttc tgcccgaggg gatcgaagtt gtcctgcact ccgaaaatgg cattctcggc
     5941 gtcggtgcct acccgcacga ggacgaggtg gacccagagc tgattaacgc cggcaaggag
     6001 accattacgg tggctaacgg tggctccttc ttctcatctt ccgattcttt cggcatgata
     6061 cgttcccgcg cgatcgacgt tgcagtcctc ggcgcgatgg aggtctccca gcacggtgac
     6121 ctggcgaact ggatgatccc gggcaagatg gtcaagggca tgggcggcgc gatggacttg
     6181 gtccacggtg ccaaggaaat catcctgctc atggagcaca ccaccaaaaa gggcgcatcc
     6241 aaggtgctcg aagagtgccg cctgccgctg accggtgcga agtgcgtcga cctgatcatt
     6301 accaaccttg cggtattcaa ggttgatccg atgcaggggc tcaccctgat cgaggtcgcg
     6361 ccgggcgaga ccgtcgagtc ggtccgtgag gtgactgagg ctcctttcga agttgccgtg
     6421 taactacgac cttaagggcc cgcaattttc gacgccccgc caaccgcgtt tctcgtggtc
     6481 ggcggggcgt tctgttgttt tctccgatag taggcttggc acaatgcttg acaatgacca
     6541 actaattccc tatggttaac acaaagttaa caacaggcga attgaaagga gaagtgcaat
     6601 gaagttctgg aagatcttcc tgacccacga gaccaacact gttctccgtg cgatcgcagc
     6661 ggccagccgt agcgcccact agcgccagct agtacgccac ggcgtccgtc acgttcgggt
     6721 ggtcggccag gggggtgacc ttaatcttca tgtaggggta catggggaac ccggagagca
     6781 cggcgtgcaa ctcatcgttg tcgcggacgt cgtaaatgga gtaattggag tactcgccaa
     6841 ctacccgcca gatacctttc atggtgccct ggcgctggag gttgcccgag tactcctttt
     6901 cttgtgcctg gaagccggcg acccgctccc cggccgacgg cgtagtgcgc gtacccgagg
     6961 gcccggggct cggcctcgag ccggactggg acaaggtcga gcacttcaca cgccagtagc
     7021 taggcagaga ggaaggtgcg cagcgcgcgg gtgacctctt cgggcacctc cacggtgggc
     7081 acgtggccgc cggagctgag cgtgatggac tccgcctcgc cgccaacctg ctccgcaatg
     7141 gcgtgcacga cctcgggtgg tgtggagggg tccaccgcgc cggaaatggt gagcaccggc
     7201 acggtgatgt tgcgcagctc atcggtgtag tcccacttgc ccagcgcgtc ggcaccggcg
     7261 gcgtaacctt cgccgcgggt ggacaggatc atcctggtca gcgcgtcggt aagcgcgggg
     7321 tgcgtggcgc gatactcggg ggtgagccac agctcgattg cgctgcgcgc gcgggttttc
     7381 atgccttcgg cgcgcgtctc ctccgcgcgc ggtgcccact tatccggacc gccgaagtag
     7441 gaggcggtgc acatgaatac agccttggtc acgcgcccgc tggtggccgt gaggtattgc
     7501 gcgatcgctc cgccgaggga aagcccgacg atgtcgaact catcgacccc gagcgcgtcg
     7561 agggtgtcga gcacgttgtt ggccaggtcg ttgatcgtgg tctcgcccgg cagcgcttgc
     7621 gggtcggggg actggccgtg gccggggtgg tcgatggcga tgacgcggaa gtccttggag
     7681 agcgaatcca gctgtggcag ccacatatcg gtggtcgagg caatcgagcc gaggaacacc
     7741 acgggctggg cgtcgcgggg gccaaagtct acggagtgca aaatcgtcat gcggacagtc
     7801 tagtggcctg cgctacgcct tgggtttttc cggagggaag gacagctgct cacccgcggc
     7861 agctgtggca tgaggcacct cgtttttact cgttactatt cttactactg ttactattcc
     7921 ggcgctgcgc aaccggtcct gcatccccac ccgaaatccc cgccgccgcg cgagccgcac
     7981 gaggcaattg ggcctcaagc cattacgctg gggtggaact gtctgaacaa tgcatccagt
     8041 acaccgacat tggaagtgag acctcttgga tacgcagatt gccgtggaga cactggcgcg
     8101 cgtgctcatg ccgcgcaagg gggagccgca cgacgtgcgc tcgctctacc tgatcgaagc
     8161 ggagcagaat aagcagcgcc tgcggtgggc tgaccggacg agcctgacgg tgccggaggg
     8221 ccaggaggtc agcttcgaga cgtacttcaa cgctttcccg gcctcctatt ggcgccgctg
     8281 gtcccagctg gaccgcgtgg tgctcgccat ggatgtccag ggtgcggcca ccatctcgct
     8341 gtatcgctcc aagcacgacg gtgtgcgcat cagcgtaaag aacgtcgagg tcgccgacga
     8401 gcacgtcgag atcccgctgg agttgaagaa cttcgaggac ggcggctggc tctggttcga
     8461 cgtgaccgcg gagaccgaga ccaccatcac gaacgcagcg tggtgcgccg atcgcgcgcc
     8521 ggaggcacaa aagcttcacg acggcacgtc gctgccaccc cagcccaagc aggtcgccgt
     8581 gggcatcccc accttcaacc gcccgcgcga tgccgtcaac gccctgcatg cgctggccga
     8641 ggacccggag gtcgaggcgc acatcagcca cgtgctcatg ccggaccagg gcaaccagca
     8701 cccggccgac gagccggact ttgccgaggc gaaggcggcg ctgggcgaga agctgcgcat
     8761 cttctcccag ggcaacctgg gtggctcggg tggctacagc cgcatcatgt acgaggggct
     8821 gaataatacg gacgccccgt acatcctcta catggacgac gacatcgcga tcgagccgga
     8881 ttccatcctg cgcgcggtgc aggcggcccg tttcgcgcgt accccgatcc tggtcggcgg
     8941 ccagatgctc aacctgcagg accgggcgca gctgcgcacc acgggtgagg ccgtggaccg
     9001 cgccaccttc atgtggggcg cggccgagca cgcggtctac gatcacgact tttccaagta
     9061 cccgctcggc tacgtcggca ccgagcagga ggaactcgac ccgaagcaga ccacctcgcg
     9121 cgcgctgcac cgccgcgtgg atgtggacta caacggctgg tggatgaacc tcttcccccg
     9181 cgccgtggcc gagcagctcg gcctgccgct gcccctgttt atcaagtggg acgacaccga
     9241 gtacgcgctg cgcgccaagg aggccggcta ccccacggtc acgtggccgg gcgtggcgat
     9301 ctggcacatg gcctgggcgg ataaggacga cgcgattgac tggcaggcgt acttccacct
     9361 gcgcaaccgc ctcatcgtcg ccgcgatgta cggaccggac gccgctgacg gcattttgcg
     9421 caacatgctg aagtccacct acaagcacat catgtgcatg gagtactcca ccatggccat
     9481 ccaggtcgag gcgatgaaag acttcctgca aggcccggac cagctcttcg atgtcttgga
     9541 gtcctccctg ccgcgcatcc agaagattcg ccaacagtac ccggacgcca aggtcgtcgc
     9601 ctccgcctcc gagctgcccg cgcccaccgg cgcgccgggc gtgccgacca agaacatcgg
     9661 cggccgcctg gccaaggtga agaagctgcc gtgggcgttc aaggcgctgc gccaccagct
     9721 gcgcgccgag gaccgcgcgc actgggacgc cccgcagctc aacctcaccg ccgaggaggc
     9781 ccgctggtac acgctggcgc gcgtcgattc ggccaccgtc tctaccgctg gtgggaccgg
     9841 tgtggccttc cgcaagcgcg acaaggccgt aagcgacgct ctgctcaagg agaccaagga
     9901 gctgcaggcg aagattaagc agcgttggcc tgagctgcag aaggagtacc gcgcggcgct
     9961 accgcggctg accagccacg aggagtgggg gaagatcttc gatgcccaat agtccttttc
    10021 cagcactcga tacccgcgag gcaaacgcgc ttatcgccct gcaggatcgc gccttttccc
    10081 cggccaccgt caccgcggcc cgcacgctga gctacttcgg cgagcacgac ttgggctggt
    10141 gcggtgtggc tgcggtgggc gcggcgtcga caagcaagaa tcggcgcaag tggctggcgc
    10201 ttggcgttgg cacgttctgt gcgcacgcgg cgagcgtggt gctcaagcgc attgtgcgcc
    10261 ggccgcgccc gcacgacgcg cgggtcaaga tcggggtgag aacgccctcg cagctgtcct
    10321 ttccttcttc gcacgccacc aacacggcag cggcggcggt gcacctggcg gatattacgg
    10381 ggaagaagtg gccgtggttg ctcgtgccgg tgatgatgtg ttcgcgtaac gtgctcgggg
    10441 tgcattaccc tacggacacg ctggcgggtg ccgcgcttgg tgcggctgtg gccagggtgg
    10501 tagttgaggc ggaaaggaag actcgatgag cgagagccaa cagggcacaa acggtacaga
    10561 gaaggtgtac gacgagccgc tgtttaagcc ggagccgcac acctccgggg tggacatcag
    10621 cacgaagcgt cagcccccga agaacctgcc ggatgcgatg atcaagggct tgcgcccgaa
    10681 gcagtgggtc aagaatgtgc tggtgctcgc cgcgccgctc gccgccggca cctttacggg
    10741 ccgcacgctt atcgacgtcg cgctcgcctt catcgtcttc tgcctcggcg cgtcttccat
    10801 ctacctggtc aacgacgcgc tggatgtgga atcggaccgg gagcacccca cgaagcgctt
    10861 ccgcccgatc gcctcgggca tgctgccgat caagctggcc ttcggcatgg cggccgcgtt
    10921 gatcgcgctt gccatcgggc tgtcgttctt ggccactgac ggcccggcgc tcgctttggt
    10981 catcggcatc tacattgcct tgcagctggg ctactgcttc ggctggaagc acatcccggt
    11041 gattgatatt gcgctggtgt cctctggctt catgctgcgg accatggccg gcggtgtggc
    11101 cgccaatatt gagttgtcgc agtggttcct gctggtcgcc gccttcggtt cgctgtttat
    11161 ggcctcgggc aagcgctacg ccgagatgct gctggcgaag gaaacgggcg cgaagatccg
    11221 caaggccctg gaggggtaca ctgcgaccta cctgcggttc gtgtggacgc tgtcggccac
    11281 ggccgtggtg atgagctacg cgctgtgggg cttccagctg tcgaacgcca ccgaggggcc
    11341 ggcggccatc tggtaccaga tctccatggt ccccttcgtc atcgccatcc tgcgctacgc
    11401 cgcagaggtc gacggcggtc atggcggggc tccggacgag attgcactgg aggaccgggt
    11461 gctgcagctg ctcgcgctcg cctggatcct gtgcatcgtc atggctgttt acatcattcc
    11521 ggcactggct tagtagtatc tctggaatga acaaacaggc ccgcctttcc ctgctcgtcg
    11581 cagcggcaat cgcgggcatc tttgcgttct ggggcggatt cacccggcgc tggatgtccg
    11641 acgacgggct catcgtgctg cgtacggtgc gaaacatctt ggccggcaac ggcccggtct
    11701 ttaacgtcgg tgagcgcgtc gaggccaata cctcgaccct gtggcagtac ctcatcaccg
    11761 ccttcggctg gctcactggg gcgcggctgg aagacgttgc gatgtggctg gcgctcgcct
    11821 gcaccgtgct cgccgcggct gccgcgacct acgggtcagg caagttctgg caggtggcgc
    11881 gcgctgtgcc cgtcgtgccc ttcggcatca tcgtctactt cgcgctcccg ccggcgcgtg
    11941 actttgccac ctccggcttg gagtggggct taagcctgag ctggatcgcg gtgtggtggg
    12001 tgctgctggt gcactgggcg acgccgggaa gcaagcgggc caagccggtc gttgggtact
    12061 ggctcgcttt ctggtgcggc ctgtcctggc tcgtgcgccc cgagctggcg ctctacggcg
    12121 gggtcaccgg tatcttcctt ttggcgtaca gcccgaagaa ggtcggcggg attctcgcgg
    12181 cggcgctgcc cgtgcccgcc gcctaccagc tcttccgtat gggctactac gggctgctca
    12241 ccccgcacac ggcggtggcc aagtcggcct cggactcgga gtggggccgc gggtggaact
    12301 acttcgtgga ttttgtcggc tactactggc tgtggctgcc ggtgctcgcc gtggctgcgg
    12361 tggctgcctg gctgctgcgc gagacgcggg ggcgcaggct cgcgatcgtc ctgttgacca
    12421 cgggctgcgc gctcgcccac atcctgtacg tgctgcgcgt gggcggagac ttcatgcacg
    12481 gccggatgtg gctgatgccg ctgttcgcac tcttgctgcc ggcgatggcg atcccgttta
    12541 cgcgcgtgac cgccgcagtg gcgactgcga tcgtggtgtg ggcgacggtg accgtcgtgc
    12601 gcgcgcaccc cattgactgg tgggcctacg accgcggcga aaaggagctc aacattgtcg
    12661 acgagcgcga gttctggtcc tacgccaccg gcaacagccc ggccgacccg ccgctgtatg
    12721 ccacggattt cctcgggtcg aagctgatgc agaactggcc ggaggccgtc gaatcgggcg
    12781 cggagcacaa cgcgggccag ctcaacatcg ccttggtaga caaggacccg gagcgcttta
    12841 actggtattg gcgcccgcgg atggatgcgg acgagctcgc gggcagcgat cttgctgacc
    12901 tgccgatgac cgcgtacctg accaacctcg ggatgaccag tatgaacgcg ccgcttgaca
    12961 tgcgcgtgct ggataccgtc ggcttggcca ccccgctggc ggggcgcatg ccgcgggacc
    13021 cggagggccg catcgggcac gataagtacc tccacctgga gtggcaggtg gcggattcgg
    13081 ccacccagat cgactcgatg cccaagggtg tggaccgtga ggaggcgcgg caggcgcgcg
    13141 ccgcgctgcg gtctgaggaa atctcggcgc ttctggccag ctcgcgcgaa ccgatgagcc
    13201 gccagcgttt ctgggagaat gtgaaatatt cgctgggaga cgggcggacg ctggaactgg
    13261 atgctgatcc atcggtctac cttgctgacg acacgctgga agcaattgaa aagggtgagg
    13321 acccagggct ttcaggtgtg cagatcgcct ggccccgtaa ttaaatggcc cttcctttcc
    13381 tcgcttggta acgttgctgt aaccaaaagc tgagaatcaa catcgacgtt gggagagtca
    13441 tgtccgcatc caaaacgaag cggagcctgc ttgcgctgct catggcgctg ctcacggcga
    13501 tcactacggt ggtcgcggca ccgcaggcgc aggccggaaa ccgtgactgg ttgcgcccgg
    13561 attccaccgg ccactgcgag tgggaccgtg tgaagtactg ggtgcagcgt tgcaccgtct
    13621 ggtcgcccgc aatgggccgc cacattaccg tgcagatcca gcccgcccag cgcggcggca
    13681 acgcgggcct gtacctgctt gacggtctgc gtgccactga gcgcacgaac gcgtgggtca
    13741 acgacgtgaa cgcggcccgc ctgttcaagg acaacaacat cacgctcgtc atgccggtgg
    13801 gcggccagtc ctccttctac acggactgga atgcgccggc gacctacgac ttcaaccacc
    13861 cggtgaccta caagtgggac acattcctgt cgaaggaact gccgggctac ctgcagcgcc
    13921 acttcggggt ttcgcccacg aataactcca tcgtcgggct ttccatgggc ggcaccgccg
    13981 cgatcaacct ggccgcgctg cacccgaagc agttccgtca gaccctgtcg ttctccggct
    14041 acctcaccac cacgatcccg ggtggtcaga cggcactgcg catcgcgctt ctcgacggcg
    14101 ggctgtacaa cctcaacgca atgtggggct ccgtctttaa tccgcgccgt tatgagaacg
    14161 accccttcct gaacatgggc aacctgcgcg ggcgcgacgt ctacgtctcc gccggcagtg
    14221 gtacgcctgg ccctgcggat gcgaagtaca aaccggagca ccgcgcgtcg ggtatcgcgc
    14281 tcgagcaggt ggccggcttc actactcgtc tgtggagcgc gaaggcgaat gcgaccggtg
    14341 tcaggcacac cgccgtattc acgccgaccg gcctgcacaa ctgggatcag ttcggctccc
    14401 agctggtggc gaccaagccg cgcatcctga acgtgatgaa cgcctggtag ctagaggcgc
    14461 gtgaatttcg gccccgttcc cgcaaccttg cgggggtggg gcctttgcgt tgcagcagtg
    14521 aaaacaattg tcgtggaagt tcccggcgtg tcaccgtgta aagtctcaag tgaaacttaa
    14581 cctttgggtt actacagcgt cacacgctgg cttatgccgg gggaggggaa cccccggact
    14641 ggccgatgat gtggcgcaac gcccccgtga ccgattttta agatgaggca ggacaccttc
    14701 atgcgcgaac accgttcccc caagatgtgg cagcgtgccg cccgcgtggc cgcagtgcca
    14761 accgcgatgc tcatggtcgc atcggcgctc cccgccgtcg caccgcaggc ccaagcacag
    14821 ctgagcagca gtagcagcgg cagcagcacg ttcggcgatt cccgcggcct gtcggatgca
    14881 atccgcccga aggatccgcc gaagcggacc ccgatcgagg tcgatgagca tcccgatatc
    14941 ccgggcctgc cagagggtgt gagcgtggac cgcattgagt ggctgaccag ccgccgcgtt
    15001 gccgtcttta tcaagtctgc cgccatgccc gacgagctgg tgcaggtgca gatcctcctg
    15061 gcccgggact ggcaccagaa cccggacgcg aagttcccgg aggtgtgggc gctcgacggc
    15121 ctgcgtgccc gcgacgacga gaacggctgg accattgaga ccaacattga gcagttctac
    15181 gcagacaaga atgtcaacgt catcctgcct gtgggcggcg agtcctcctt ctactccgac
    15241 tggcagcgcc cgaataacgg caagcactac atgtgggagt cgttcctgac caaggagctt
    15301 gtgccgattc tgcacaaccg cttccgttcc aacggcaagc gcgcgctgac cggtatctcc
    15361 atgggcggta ccgccgcggt gaacctggcg gagcgcaacc cgcacctgtt caacttcgtc
    15421 ggctcgttct ccggctacct ggataccacc acgactggca tgccgaccgc gattaaggcg
    15481 gcgcagctgg acgcgggcgg ctacgacgct gaggcgatgt ggggcccgct gggctcgcag
    15541 gactggattg accacgaccc gaagctgggc atcgagaatc tggagggcat ggcggtgtac
    15601 gtgtcctccg gctcgggccg tgacgacttt ggccagccgg agtcggtggc caagggggcg
    15661 gcgaacccgg ccggtgtggg cttggaggtg ctgtcgcgac tgtccaccca gacgtttgtg
    15721 gactacgcca gccgcaccaa cgtcaagccg attgtgaagt tccgtccctc gggcgtgcac
    15781 tcctgggagt actggcagtt tgagatgacg caggcgtggc cgtacatcgc caactcgctc
    15841 aaggtggccg aagccgatcg cggcgcggat tgcaccccgg ttggcgcgat cgcggaagct
    15901 accaagtctg gcatcatcgg cagctgcgtg aacaatgagt acgacacggg caagaatact
    15961 aagggcaagg cccaggactt ccgcggcggc accgcgttct ggtcgccgga gaccggtgcg
    16021 cacgcgctct tcggcgcgat cctggccaag tactccggcc tgggcggtgc gcagggctgg
    16081 ctcggcttcc ccaccaccgg cgagatcaag acaccggatg gcaaggggcg cttcgtgcac
    16141 ttcgagcacg gctccatcta ctggaccgcc cagacgggcg cctacgccat cccgggcgac
    16201 atgtttaagg cctggggcga aaacggctac gagaccggtg acctgaagta cccggtcgcg
    16261 gaggccacca aggtaggcaa gggctacgtc cagcagttcc agggcggcta cctcacccgc
    16321 aacccggacg gctcgcacca catcgtgcac ggggagatcg gcaagaagta tggggagctg
    16381 ggcaccgcca cctcggcgct gggctacccg accggcggcg aggtcgccat caagggcggt
    16441 gccttccagc cgttcgagaa gggcaacatc tactggtcgc ccgctaccgg cgcgcacgtg
    16501 atctactacg gcgatatctt cgacgagtgg ggtaagcgcg gctacgagca gggcgagctg
    16561 ggctggccgg tcagtgatat gaaggacatc cgcgcgggcg gtctcaccat tgacttccag
    16621 cacggcacgc tggagcaggt caatggcgtg gtggtgaagc gatgaggcgc cttacagggc
    16681 tcatctgctt gacgacgctc gcgtgcacgc tcaccgcctg ctccggctcc accaccgtcg
    16741 agggcgagga cgtcacgccg gtagagtcga cgacctcggc agcttcggct gcggggtcgg
    16801 aggcggccac ggagtcgtcg gcaagcgaaa gcacgcgcag ctcctcggca ccggcgaatg
    16861 aggggccgcg cgaccaaccg gcccaggagg tcacggccgc gcccgagcag tcttccggct
    16921 ttagcccgga ggaggaagcg tacttgcagc agctcagcga gaacgggctg aacattgagg
    16981 gtgttgagga tcaactcaca gcgacggggc gtaccgtgtg ctcggacgat actgtcacgc
    17041 gcgacgcggt tgccgggcag ctcgtggagc agcggcgtac cgatatggac cccgccgccc
    17101 tgggcacgct gattgcggat accgcgcgcg cgaacctctg ttaagaaagg gtttccatgc
    17161 gcaaagggcg caacgcgttt attgttgctg ccgtgctcgt cgtcctcgcg gtgatcgggc
    17221 tgggcatcta ccagtggcag actgctgatg atactgattc ctcgctctcc ccggtcccgg
    17281 gccagagcga gggggcagag acgagcgcgc aggcaccgga ggaaccggac tggtgcccgg
    17341 ccgtggagtt cgtctcggta ccggggacgt gggagtcctc cgcggatgat gatccgttca
    17401 acccgcaggc caacccgaag agcttcatgc tctcgatcac gcagccgctg cagcaggcct
    17461 acgacatcaa ccacgtgcgc gtctttaccg tgccgtacac cgcccagttt aggaatatcc
    17521 agaccgagcg cgggcgccgc gagatgacct acgatgcttc gcgcgccgag gggacggcca
    17581 agctcaacgg ggagctcgcg cacgtggcaa agacgtgccc gagcacgaag ttcatcatcg
    17641 ccggctttag ccagggggcg gtgatcgtag gcgatgtggc taacgagatc ggtaccggcg
    17701 tgaatgccgt gccgccggaa cgtctgctgg gcgcggtgat gatcgcggac ggacgccgcg
    17761 aaaacggtgt gggcgtgaac ccgggtgccc cggtccaggg tgtgggcgcc gaaattgccc
    17821 tgcagccttt gcaatttgtg gtggacgggg cgaccccggg tgcgacgatg acgggagctc
    17881 gcccgggcgg tttcggtgag gtggcggacc gcgcctttga gatttgcgca cctgccgacg
    17941 cggtgtgcga cgcgccttcg cgcgtgggta acgccttgga gcgggcgcag gaactcgtaa
    18001 tggcgaacgg gaaccatgcg atgtatgcga caaatccgga tgtgattccg gggacgacca
    18061 cgccacagtg gacgctggag tgggcgcgca ctactataga ttctttgtag gaactaacta
    18121 gtttagaagg aaccgacata tggacctcca agcactcatc gcacgcttcc ttgaccagga
    18181 cggaaacatc gccttaccgc ccaacttcac catccccgcc atgacggaga tgctgtacgg
    18241 tgccgccctc caagcgggcc aggcggacag tgtcaatatc cgtttctggg attactccga
    18301 gtcggctgag ggcgagacgg tggagtacac ccgccgcgag gtcaacaccc ggattaaggc
    18361 gatcgcggcc cggctgatgc aagtgggcaa acccggtgat cgcgtggcca tcctcgccgg
    18421 taactcgccg gagtacatcc tgggattcat ggccggcatg tacgcgggcc aggtacccat
    18481 cccgctgtat gacccgaacg aacctggcca cgaggaccac ctgcgcgccg tgctctacga
    18541 ctcgggcgcg acgacggtgc tgaccaacaa gaagggcgcg cccgccgtgc gcgcttactt
    18601 cgccgacgtg ccgtcggcgg agcgcccccg cgtcatcgcg gtggacgcgc tgccagacac
    18661 actcgccgaa agctgggcgc cgatcgaggc ggaccccggc accgatacct cgaagaacac
    18721 agcgtttttg cagtacacct ccggctccac ccgcacgccg gcgggcgtgg agctgaccaa
    18781 cgagtccatc gtgtccaacg tcatccagat ctacgctggc gtgggcgtgc accagccgat
    18841 gcgtctggtg tcctggctgc cgctgcacca cgacatgggc atcgtggtga ccacgctgtt
    18901 gatcatcctg ggcaacgaaa tggagatctt caccccgcaa gccttcgtgc agcagccgaa
    18961 gcgctgggtt gagcgcctgt cgcgccgcga gggcgacccg gaggatatgc acgtctacac
    19021 cgtggtcccc aatttcgcgc tcgacatggc cgcgcgctac gccgcgccgg gcccggacat
    19081 gccggactat gatttctccc agctcgagtg cattattatc ggctccgagc cggtgaccaa
    19141 gccgggcgtg gacgccttct ttgacgcctt cggcgaccgc ggcctgcgtc gcgaggtgct
    19201 gcgcccctcc tacggcctgg ccgaggccac cctgattgtc acgacaccgc aggccggcaa
    19261 gagcgccgaa attccgcgct ttgccacctt cgaccgcgat gcgctcgccg cgggcacggc
    19321 aaccaaggtg gcagacggcg agggcgtgca gttcgcggcc aacggacagc cggtcaactg
    19381 gatgcacttc gccatcgtcg acccggagac caaggacgaa gtggctgaga ataccgtcgg
    19441 cgagatctgg gtccacggcc cgaacgtggc gggcggctac ctcgagcgca aggaggaaac
    19501 cgccgacacc tttgccaaca ccatcggcac cacgctgcag gaggggctgc cggaggaggg
    19561 ctggctcaac accggcgacc tgggcgtgct tgtcgacggc gagctgttca tcaccggtcg
    19621 cgtcaaagat ctcgtggtca tcgccgggcg taaccactac ccgcaggaca tcgaggccac
    19681 cgtcatggag gcctccgagc aggtgcgcaa ggattccgtc gccgccttct ccgttccggg
    19741 cgaggacgtg gagcgcctcg tcatcctggt cgagcgcggg gacaccgcgg acgaggccga
    19801 cgatgccgct gcggtggacg cgatccgcgc cgccgtctcc agccaccacg gcatttcccc
    19861 ggatgtggtg gagttctacg cgccgaacga gatcgcccgt tcgtcctccg gcaaaatcgc
    19921 ccgccgcgta aacgcgaaac gctaccagga gcgtgctaac gaaagcgcgc aatagggcga
    19981 tagtcttgga tgttatgaag atgtctgaga ctgaattgat ccgctggctc agccagtggg
    20041 tggccgagac caccgacgct gccagcgccg aggaagtcga tccgacccgg tcgctggagt
    20101 cctacgggtt gtcgtctcga gacgccgtgg tgctctccgg cgagctcgag cgcacgctcg
    20161 gccgccgcgt cgatcccacg atcgcctacc agcatccgac gatccaggcg ctggccaagg
    20221 cgctcacgca ggccccggtt tccgggggcg caaaggtggg gtcgacgggg cgtcgagaag
    20281 cattggcccc ggccgagcgc gacatcgcga tcgtgggctc ggctggccgc ttcccgggcg
    20341 caaaggatca ggcggcattc tggcaactgc ttctcgacgg gcacgtggcc accgggcccc
    20401 tgcccgaggg caggtggagt gagtactccg gcgaccccta cctgcgcaca aagatggcgg
    20461 aggaagcgac cgacggcggc tacctcgatg acattgcctc cttcgataac gagttctttg
    20521 ggctctcccc gcttgaggcc accaacatgg atccgcagca gcgcatcatg ctcgaggtgg
    20581 cgtgggaggc gctggaggac gcgcacatcc cggcggactc cctgcgcggc acgcccgtcg
    20641 gtgtgttcgt gggatcctcg gccaacgact acggcatgct catgggcgcg gacccggcgc
    20701 aggcacaccc gtacgcgctg acgggctcag cgagctcgat tatcccgaac cgcatttctt
    20761 atgcctttga cttccgcggg ccttcgatga acgtggatac cgcctgctcg tcttcgctgg
    20821 tgtcggtgca ccacgcggtg cgcgcgctgc gcgacgggga ggcggacctg gccctggccg
    20881 gcggcgtgaa catcctggcc aacccctttg cttcgctgat gttctccgag ttgggcgtga
    20941 ttagcccgac cggccgcatc cacgcgttct cggatgatgc ggacggcatc gtccgttccg
    21001 aggccgcagg cttcgtcgtg ctcaagcgcg tcgccgacgc gatggctgat ggtgacgaga
    21061 tcctggccgt gatcaagggc tcggcgacga actccgacgg gcactccaac ggcctgaccg
    21121 ccccgaaccc ggaagcgcag gtggacgtac tgcgccgcgc gtacgcggat gccggcatcg
    21181 acccgcagga cgtggacctg gtggaggcgc acggcaccgg caccatcctg ggcgacccga
    21241 tcgaggcgac cgcgctcggc gaggtgctcg gccgcggccg cgacgcctcc gcgccgctgc
    21301 tgctggggtc ggcgaagtcc agcatcggcc actccgaatc cgccgccggc gtggtggcga
    21361 tgatcaaggt gctcgaggca ctcaagcacg acgtcatccc cgcgagcgcg aacttcacgt
    21421 cgcccaacca cttcgtggac ttcgacgcgg agcgcctcga ggtcgtcgct gacccgcgcg
    21481 aatggccgcg ctactcgggc cgccgcatcg ccgggctgtc cggcttcggt ttcggcggca
    21541 cgaacgcgca cgtggtcgtg accgattttg acgcggctga ctatgaagag gcaacgcccg
    21601 cggaggacgc gtttatcgcc ggcgcggccg agcaggttgc cctgccggtc tccggacttt
    21661 tgccctcgcg ccgcaaggaa gcggcagcgc agctcgccga gtacctggag gcaaacccag
    21721 gtaaggagct cgcgccgatt gcgcgctcgc tggccaagcg caaccacggt cgctccgccg
    21781 cagtcgtgca ggccacgacc aacgaggagg cgatcaagcg cctgcgcctg gttgccgacg
    21841 gcaaggtcgg cccgggggtg gccgtggcgg acgcacccgc cgcgaccggc ccggtgtttg
    21901 tgtactccgg tttcggttcg cagcaccgca agatggccaa gcgcctgctg gatgtttccc
    21961 cgctgttcgc cgcccggatg cgcgagctgg acgagtacgt ccgctacgag gccggctggt
    22021 ccatgctgga catcatcacc gacgacggcg agacctacga caccgagacc ggccaggtca
    22081 ccatcaccgc gatccagatc gcgcagacgg acctgctcgc ttctgtggga atcaccccgg
    22141 cggcgacgat gggcatgtcc atgggcgaga tcgccgcggg ctacgcagcc ggcggtttgt
    22201 ctgccaagga cgccatgctg atcgcctgcc aacgcgcccg cctgatgggc gagggcgagg
    22261 ccatgatcgc cggtaccgac gaggagggcg cgatggcggt cgtcgagctc tcgcgcgagc
    22321 agctcgccga gttcatcgag gcgcacgcgg aggcagcggg cgtggagccc gccgtctacg
    22381 caggccccgg catgaccacc gtcggtggcc cgggcaaggc ggtcgactat atcgtcgagg
    22441 ccttgaccgc ggaggagaag ttcgcccgca agctcaacgt gcgcggcgcg ggccacacct
    22501 ctgcgctgga cccgatcctg ggcgatctgg ccgccagcat cgcgggtatc gaggctcacc
    22561 cgctgcgtgt gccgctgttt agctctgtgg atcgcggcga ggtctacccg gccggtgcgg
    22621 tcgtgcacga tgaggagtac ttcctgcgca tgacccgcca gccggtctac ttccaggacg
    22681 ccaccgaaga agcgtttgcg gccggccaca ccacgctggt ggaggtcgcc ccgaacccgg
    22741 ttgcggtgat gggcatgatg aacaccgcct tctccgtggg caaaccggac gcgcagctgc
    22801 tctttaccgc gaagcgcaag gtggacgagg tcgactcgct catcgacctg gccgccaagc
    22861 tctacgtcgg cggcatgtcg gtcgacttcg cccccttcta cgggccgggc ccgcgtatcg
    22921 acgccccgcg caccgtcttc cacgccaact cctactggac cgcggcgcgg ccttcgtctg
    22981 cgacgacctc gctgctcggc tcgcgcgtga acctgccggg cgggcaggtg gcgtttgcca
    23041 cccaggccga ccaggtcttt agcccctacc agctcatcga ggccgcagcc gcggaagtgc
    23101 tgccgaactc gcgagttgtg gccagcgagg agcacggcta cctgcctgcc gacggcgagg
    23161 tgaccaccgt ggtcaagcgc agcctcggcg gtgccagcgt cgaggtcttt gatgcggaca
    23221 ccctgctcgc cgagggcttc gtcactacgc tcgacctggg cggggacggg cacctcgccg
    23281 gcgtggccgc gcctgagccc gcaccggaag cgccggtgcc cgcggagacc agcaccgatg
    23341 aggtagacgc tgtgcgctgg gacccggcct ccggcgagac ggtcgcgcag cgcctgcgcg
    23401 gcatcgtctc cgagtccatg ggctacgacc cggacgacct gcccgacgag ctgcccctga
    23461 tcgacctggg gctggattcg ctgatgggca tgcgcattaa gaaccgggtg gaaaacgact
    23521 tccagatccc gccgctgcag gtgcagacgc ttcgcgacgc ctccgtcgcc gacgtcattc
    23581 gcatcgtcga agacgccgtc gcgggccgcg aaagtgctgc acctgaggct gcggaaccgg
    23641 cagccgctga gcccgccgaa tcgcagggcg tcggcgttgc cccgcgcgac gcctccgagc
    23701 gcctcgtgtt cggtacgtgg gcgaagtacg cggggaaggc cgcggctggt gtgacatcgc
    23761 cgttggcgtc gataagcgag gcccaggcgg aaaagattgc ggcgcacctt tccgagcgct
    23821 ccggcatcga ggtcacagct gcgcaggtgc gtgatgcgga gacgctcgag ccgctggcga
    23881 acctcgtgcg cgaggggctc gagaccgagg tagagggcaa tatccgtgtc ttccgagacg
    23941 gttcggacga cgtgaacccg gtcttcgtgt tccacccggc gggcgggtcc tcaagcgtgt
    24001 acgcgccgct ggcccgccgc ctgaaggaga acgtgccggt gtacggcgtg gagcgtcgcg
    24061 aaggctcgct caaggagcgc gccgcggcgt acgtggagga catcgagcag ttggcgaagg
    24121 gccgcaaggt cgtgctcgct ggctggtcct tcgggggcgc gctggcctac gaggtggcgc
    24181 accagctggg caacgacaag atcgacttca tcgcgctgct ggatacgacg cagccgagcg
    24241 agccgatccc agacacaccg gaggagacga aggcccgctg gggccgctac gccgcctttg
    24301 ccaaggagac ctacggtctc gacttcgagg tgccctacga gctgctcgac accgccggtg
    24361 aggaagcgct gctggagatg ctcacgcagt tcctcgccac taccgacgcc tccgagcacg
    24421 gcctggccgc cggtgtgctt gagcaccagc gtgcctcctt tgtggacaac cagatcctca
    24481 accaccttga ctttggccag tgggccgagg tcaatgtgcc ggtgctgctg ttccgcgcgg
    24541 agcggatgca cgacggtgca atcgcgctcg agccgaacta cgcgcacatt gacgaggacg
    24601 gtggctgggg cgctatcgtg aaggatctga cgatcgtgca cttgcccggc gaccacctgg
    24661 ccgtagtgga cgagcccgcg gtggggatcg tgggcaagca catgaatgat tggattgagg
    24721 atgacaaccg ccgataagct tgcagatctg cgcgcccggc tggaaaaggc ccaggacccc
    24781 ggctcggagc gctcgcgcaa acgccgcgac gatgcaggac gcacgacgcc gcgcgagcgc
    24841 atcaatgcgc tactcgacga gggctccttc gtcgagatcg gcgcgctcgc gcgtacgccg
    24901 ggtgatgaca aggccgtcta ctccgacggc gtggtcacgg gctacgggcg catcgacgac
    24961 cgcccggtgg ccatctacgc gcacgacaag accgtctacg gcggctccgt cggcgtaacc
    25021 ttcggccgca aggtggtcga ggtgatggag tttgccatca agatcggctg ccccgtcatc
    25081 ggaatccagg actcgggcgg cgcccgcatc caggacgcgg tgacttcgct ggcgatgtac
    25141 tcggagattg cgaagcgcca gctgccgctg tcgggccgca gcccgcagat ctcgatcatg
    25201 ctgggtaaat ccgccggcgg tgcggtctac gccccggtga cgaccgactt cgtggtcgct
    25261 gtcgacggcg agtccgagat gtatgtgacc ggcccgaacg tgatccgtga ggtcaccggc
    25321 gaggacatca cctctgccga gctgggtggc gctcgcgtgc aggagcagtc gggcaacatc
    25381 caggccgtgg tggcgtccga ggaggaggcc ttcgactacg tccgcgacct gctctcgcac
    25441 ctgccgacct cagccttcga cccggccccg ctcgtcgagg caccggagga cgaggagctc
    25501 gacgacagcg aactggatac cttcatgccg gacgacacga acgccggcta cgacatgatg
    25561 gacctactgg tccagcttgg cgacgacgaa gacctcgtcg aaatccaggc gaactacgcc
    25621 gagaacctca tctgtgcctt cgggcgcatc gacggccgcg ccgtcgggtt cgtggccaac
    25681 aaccccatgt accaggccgg ctgcatcgac gccgatgctg ccgacaaggg cgcgcgcttc
    25741 atccgtacct gcgatgccta caacatcccc atcgtctacg tggtggacac gcccggctac
    25801 ctgcccggcg tggcgcagga gcgcgagggc ctgatccacc gcggcgcgaa gttcgctttc
    25861 gcgggcgtgg aggcgaccgt gccgaaggtt gcgctgatcg tgcgcaaggc ctacggcggc
    25921 gcgtacgcgg tgatgggttc gaagaacctg tgcggcgaca tcaacctggc ttggcccact
    25981 gcccagatcg ccgtgatggg ttcctcggct gccgtggtga tgattcaggg caagcagctc
    26041 gcggcgatcg aggatcccgc gcagcgcgag gcgatgaaga agatgttcat ggacttttac
    26101 gacgagaaca tgacctcgcc gtatgtcgcc gcggagcgcg gttacattga ccagatgatc
    26161 gagccgaacg agacgcgcct cgcactgcgt cgcgccctgc gccagcttgc caccaagcag
    26221 gagcaggacc tgccgaagaa gcacacgatc agcccgctgt aacacttttg ttacgtagcc
    26281 gataggctat gcgtacgttg atcacgcaag aaaggtagcg cgaataatgt tgtcttccac
    26341 cctcgatatc gtcggtgacc tgatgagcat gctggtctgg tttgtcaacg gaatacagac
    26401 cggcgacccg ctgtataact tcggtatccg cttctagctg cgcgtgctag ttgcgcttgc
    26461 tcaccagctt ggcaatgccg cgccagccaa gcatgagcag cgcagacatc gtcgtcgcca
    26521 cgacgatgaa ggaccagtgg gggatggact ggttccgaat accccagatc accaggcccg
    26581 tgatgacggt gaccggccag atgatgccgc ccttgttatc gcgggcgatc agccacccca
    26641 gcgtcacgcc gagcgcgaat ggccataggg tggacagcca gcccgtgaag ttgaagggca
    26701 tctcctcggt ctggtgcgca gcgcgcgcaa gcagcgcaaa caccgcgata gcgacgtagt
    26761 cagcggcgat ggcgtagggc ttagaaatcg ttttcttcat gctgccatgc tagcgcctcg
    26821 cggtactgaa aacaccgcgc ctagaatacc gagtcgttcc accagcggcg ctcgggcgtg
    26881 ccggcgcggg agccttcgct atccagcttg atgcccatca cctggtgcag ctccacgatg
    26941 tcgtgctcga agccccactc ggagcccgcc atgtacatgc cccagagctt ggccgtgttc
    27001 agcccgacga gctcgaccgc ctcgtcccag tgttccttca ggttctcgca ccaatcgcgc
    27061 agcgtgcgca tgtagtcgaa gcggaggttc tcctcgtgga caacctcgaa cccgtggtcc
    27121 tgcatcttgc gcacgatagt gccggagccg gtgagctcgc cgtccgggaa gatgtagcgg
    27181 ccgatgaaat cgcccttgtt cgtcttgtgg ttgtccggga acgtgatgca gtggttgacc
    27241 agcacgccgc ccgggcgcag cttgctggag aggaagtcga agtaggaggc gtagttcttt
    27301 accccgatgt gttccatgag cccgatggag gagaccgcgt caaagccgga ctcggagacg
    27361 tcgcggtagt ccaggtggcg cacctctgcg aggtgctcga gcccctcctc cttgatcttc
    27421 gcctgcgccc attcggcctg ttccttggac agggtgaccc cgagtgactt cacgccgcgc
    27481 ttggcggcgt agcgcaccat cgtgccccag ccgcagccga tgtccaggtg gcggtcgccc
    27541 ggcttgaggt ggagcttttc aaagacgagg cggaacttgt tttcctgggc ctcatccaga
    27601 ctggcgtcct cggtggggta gtaggcgcag gtgtaggcca tggactcgcc gaggaacagc
    27661 tcgtagaagt cgttgcccac gtcgtagtgg gaggagatga cctccgcgtc gcgctccttg
    27721 gagtggggcg cgaggccctc gcgaacggtg cgctcaaacc aggaggcctg ctccgcctcc
    27781 ggcacgggct gaatctggaa cgcacccatg ccgcgcaagg agcgcacgat gcgccagagt
    27841 tcctttgggg tcgggcgctt gtagtgggcg tagaggttgc gtaacttatc aaacaccgcg
    27901 tacgggtgtg ctaggtgctc gccctcgacc ccgagtccgc cggtgaccca ggcgcgcgcc
    27961 aggccgacgt cgccaggtgc ggtggcgatg taggacagcc cctccggact gttcacgcgc
    28021 accgtgtgct ccgcgcccac cggccctgtg gaggacccgt cgaatgcttc ccagcggaac
    28081 gggttgtacg tggggaacag ggtatccacg atgtcggcca cggtcattgg tacgaacttg
    28141 ctcatgtgct ttcttctcct gtgcgctatg cgttgttgac agttttttca aacaggcccg
    28201 ggaaacgtcg gtccgggtcg tacgtggcct tcatccgctc tggcaggtcg ccgccgtaga
    28261 ggcgttcgaa ctcgggtcgg tcgtagaagg cctcggagta gagcgacttg tggccgccca
    28321 gctcgcttac tttgcgctcg atcaccttgt taaaggcacc cggctcctgg gcgggcgaga
    28381 cgtggtcggc gggcacaccc gaccagaacc cgacgttgac ccaggttgtg cccggttcga
    28441 gcgggtagag cggccacggg gcgtgctcag gcagaccaag ctgtgagagc gcagccgagt
    28501 cgctgcgcaa cctgatgggg cagagccaga cgggctcgat ctcgctggct tggaagaacc
    28561 agtcgaggaa ctcggcgacg tgtgcgtcgg tgacctcgat gtcttgcacg acgcgctcgg
    28621 tgcgcggcag gttcttgggc tttttgagga agcggtattc cagatcgtac ttcttgtcca
    28681 gcccgaccaa cttccagtag aaggcgctgc gtcgcagctc gcggggccag aaccggcgca
    28741 ccttcgggcg ctgcgtgcca aaggcgcgcg agcaccagaa ccagtcggtg tcccagcgcc
    28801 agatgtagtc gcggatcgtg aggaagtcgt gtgtgatgcc ctcggggtgc tgcagggagc
    28861 ggtaaaagat cgcgtcgcgc gtgtagtcgg aggtgcccgg ggcgtcgtcg gcctggaagg
    28921 cgagcaccag gtactgctct tccggggaga aggctacgcc gtcaagcccg tgcaccgtgc
    28981 ggccgtccca cgatccggag gcggagacgg cgccgagcgc ttcctggaag tcacgcaggg
    29041 agtggaagcg tgcgtgctgc agctccacgt acggcgcgac gtactccagc tcgatcttta
    29101 ggcgcaccgc gtagccgagg gagccgtacg agttggggaa ggcgcggaag aggtccacgt
    29161 tctcctcgcg tgagcagcgc acaatgtcgc cggtgccggt gagcacgtcc atctcgatga
    29221 cagactcgtg tggcaggccg ttgcggaagc tggtggactc cacacccatg ccggagacgg
    29281 cgccgccgag tgtgatggtc ttcagctggg ggatgaccag gggtgcgagg tggaagggca
    29341 gggtggcgtc gacaagctgc tcgtacgtgc acatcccctg gacatccgcg gttttagcaa
    29401 ccgggtcgat ggcgatgacc ccgccgaggc cgctgacatc gaggccagcg ccgggctcga
    29461 cgcgcttgcg aaacaaattc gacgtgcgct tggccaggcg gacgcgctcg cccgcgggga
    29521 cctgccggaa gctcgccagc agggtctcca cgccctggct gtgcgcatgc cagcccactg
    29581 gagtgactcg ttctccgtcg acgctgcgca cgccagcgag gaaccttgcg agaccatcag
    29641 atacgctcat gtgtcgcacg atagacccat cgtctggact tcgcgcggcg ggggcgggag
    29701 cgcgcctagt cgcgcggcgc tccgagcatg tagccacgac cggcgtagca gatcacgtgg
    29761 acgacccatc cgatcgcggt gatgagtgcg aaggagatga tgcggtagat gagggtggcg
    29821 gcggtggcgt cgacaagcgt catgcccgca gcgacgagcg aggcggcagc ggcggcctcc
    29881 acagtgccca cccctcccgg ggtgacctgg gcggcgccgg cgagcttggt catgatgaac
    29941 gcgagcgtga cccccatgag cgaggcctcg ttgagccccg gctgcatgcc tggtggcgtg
    30001 ccgaccactg cccacacgca gaagaagagc acgacgaggt cgagaagtcg gttgcagagg
    30061 gagaaggagg ccgcggcgac aaactgacct gtgctcatgc ggatctgcga gacctgctgg
    30121 atcacgtttg tcacccggtc gcgcacgccc gccggcaggt agcgcgccca gcgcgtaaga
    30181 atgtcggggt tgcgcgtggc ccagaacatt ccggcgacga ccgcgacggt gagcgccagc
    30241 gtgctcacca gcgtcgtcac ggagagcgaa gcaccgagga agacaacggc gacgaggccg
    30301 atcagcacca tccacaccgt ggacagcgcg ccggatatga cgaagaacca gccgcacagg
    30361 ccggtcgacg cgccccagct gcgctggacg cggtaggtca gccacgccga gagcgcggga
    30421 ccgccgggca cggaggttga ccacgcgttg gagccgagcg tgagcgcgag ggtgcgccgc
    30481 atgtcggtgc gtggcgcgtc cacgttgagc aggattttca tcaccgctgc catggcgaaa
    30541 atcgcgccga acgcgccgat gactgcgccg acgagcgggc cgggcgcggt ggcaacggcg
    30601 cggcgcaggg ccgcgaacgc ctcgctgagg aagctgagct cgttgcgaaa cgcgacggcc
    30661 agcgccgcga gcagcgcgac gggtgcgagc cagcgcagcc accgggcggt gttactgctc
    30721 aagctcgcgc ttcctcatgt actcgagcgc gcgccgctcc tccagttggc gcatgagctc
    30781 gtcgaagggc accaggtcgc ggttctcggc aacggtgacg cccgagcggg ccggctgcgt
    30841 atcgacgacc gcgtccccga ccgccatctc gccgccgtga gcagcggcgt gagcaccagc
    30901 cgctgcggga acaggcgcag gctgactact gcggccctcg ccgagcgact cgtaggcgcg
    30961 cctgacccag cggggtgccc accagttgtc ctcgcgcagc aggtgcatca cagcggggac
    31021 gagcaggagg cggatgatcg tggcgtcgag ggccagcgag aagatcatgc cgaaggcgat
    31081 gtacttcatc atgacgatgt cgctcatcgc gaacgcggcc gcgaccacga tcatgatggc
    31141 agcggcggcg gtgataatcc cgccggtgtg ggcggtgccg tccttgatcg cctcgtctgt
    31201 cgacgcccca ttgtggcggg cttccaccat gcgcgagact aggaagacct cgtagtccgt
    31261 ggacaggccg tagaggatcg ccacgataag cacgagcacc gggctcatca gcgggccggc
    31321 ggtgaagttg agtaggccgg acccaacacc gtccacgaag acggcagtga ggaagcccag
    31381 ggtcgcgccg attcccagga cgttcatgat cacggccttc gcgggcagga tgagcgagcc
    31441 gaaaagcagc gccatgagca ggaaggtggc gagcaccatg tacagcgcca tccacggcag
    31501 ccgctcaagc agtgcctcga tggactcgac ctccatggct ggggtgccgg agacgtaggt
    31561 ggtcaccccc tccggggtct cgatggcgcg cagggcgtcg acgacttcct ggccgccgtt
    31621 gcggtccgcg agcggggcgg acaggatcgt cgtcccgtcc tgcgtcgggt gcgaaggctt
    31681 aagcgggctg gcaagacctt cgacgttgcg ggcctgcatg acgacgtcga caagctgctc
    31741 attcgacgcc cccgtgacca cgagcttgac ggggtcggtg cggaaggcgg ggaaggcttc
    31801 gttgaactcg tcttgggcct ggcgggtctc ctgtgtgggc ggcaggtagg actcgttgat
    31861 gccgccgaag gtgatgccgg tggcggggac ggtgatcagg atgagcaggg cggtgacacc
    31921 cacgaccatc tttttcgcgt tgcgcatcgc ccaggcgggg atgcggtacc acacggtgtc
    31981 ctcgagccgg cgggccttgc ggctggtgcg gcgcaccgac cacatgtcga tgcgggggcc
    32041 aagcatgccg aatagggcgg gcagcaccgc gaccgagatg acggcggcga gcacgaccgc
    32101 gctgatcgcg ccgtaggcca ccgacttcaa aaatgcctgc gggaacatga gcaggccgga
    32161 cagggccacg cccaccatga gcgcggagaa gaacaccgtc ttgcctgccg tcgtggtggt
    32221 cacggcgacg gcctcgcgcg tgtccaggcc gcggtcgagc tcctcgcgga agcgggacac
    32281 cataaacagg ccgtagtcga tcgccaagcc caggcccaaa agcgtgatca cggactggga
    32341 gaagatgttg acctgctgga actgcgcgag gatcgacagc agtgacaggg agcccaggat
    32401 ggacaggatg cccacaatca gtggcattgc cgcggcgatg acgccgccga agacgaacag
    32461 caggatgagg gcaacgaaga tgaggccgac tttttcggcg cgggcgatgt cgtccgccat
    32521 gccgtcgtca agcgcatcgg cgacggcggt cgcacccgcg atctgcacct tcgcgttgcc
    32581 tggcagctcc atggcgcgca ggtccggttc gatcgtgcgg aagtccttca gtgtttgttc
    32641 gccgtcgcct ttgagcccga tggcggcaaa ggcctgggtg ccgtcctcgc tgatctgctg
    32701 ctgattcggc ttggcaaagt aactggtcac gtggtcgatc tgcgcagggt acttctcctg
    32761 cagcgcgccg atctgctcgt tcgcggcgcg catcacttcc tcgtcctgca ccccgttcgg
    32821 cgcggtgacg agcacgatca cgtcgccagc gttgtcgcgg ccgaaggtgt cctgctcgat
    32881 tgcggccgcg gccgtggagt ctgcgccggg atcctcccag ccctcctgcg agaggcgctc
    32941 gcccagcttt gcaccgaaga gcacctgcat gaccaggatg attgcaatga ccaccagtgg
    33001 gatgatccgg cggtagcggt atgcggcgtg gccccactta taaaacactg tgttggctcc
    33061 ctagtccttg ttgtgcagca gcgcggacag cggccggaag ggctgcatcc aggcaccgcc
    33121 ctcgggcagt tggtccaggt tgatgcgcgg cagcggctcg cggaacacgc ccgggatgtc
    33181 ctcgaggtcc acgaaatcga tcgtctcgga ctgcacggcc caggcggcgt gctcgtggaa
    33241 gccgagcact gtgaccggga tgccggcgtc gacaagtgcc tcgatcggct cctggaagtt
    33301 ctgcccgtct gccgaggcca ccaccacgcc gcgcagcacg ccctcgtcct ggcggcgctg
    33361 gatgtggtcg agcatgtcct ggtcgacgtc ggaatcctcg tctgccttcg gcttggcaaa
    33421 gactgcgaag ccgacgttgc gcagcgcctc gacccagggg cgcacggcat cggcgctggc
    33481 gggggagacg ttggtaaaga cggtcgcctc cggctcgacg tgggagccga cggcggcgga
    33541 acgctcctgc gccagctcga tcagccagcg accaatagcg tcgaagcggg gccggtaggc
    33601 ggcggtgggg cggctgccca agatggcgcc aaggcccatg tccaggttgg gggcgtccca
    33661 caccaagagg taggactcgg gcccggcggg tgcgccgggg gtgtacgggt gcgacttgtc
    33721 ctgcaaaacc atgccctact tcttctccca gaggtactcg cggatgacgt gatccttgtt
    33781 gaggcctttg ccctcaaact tagtaatgac ctggcgatcg gtcaggagcg gggcatccgc
    33841 ccacggccaa cctttgtact ccagcatggg ctcgacattg accagctcgt cgatccactc
    33901 ggcgtagtcg gcgtggtcgg tagccacgtg cagcaccccg cccggcttga ggcgggtggc
    33961 gatgaggtta agcgtgccgg attggatgat gcggcgcttg tgatggcggg ccttgggcca
    34021 ggggtcgggg aagaagatgc gcacgccgtc gagcgattcc tcgccgaaca tgcgggccag
    34081 cacctccacg ccgtcgccgc gaaccatgcg cacgttgtcg atcccgccgc gcacaacgct
    34141 gccgagcagc ttggccagcc ccggcttgta cagctccacg gcgatgatgt tggtgtctgc
    34201 ctccagcggc gccatcgctg cggtggaggt gccggtaccc gagccaatct ccaaaatggt
    34261 tgggtgcccg ctgcggccga accacgcgtc gacgtcgata tgctcgtcgg tctcattcgt
    34321 cagcaccttg cccaagcgtg gccagtgctc gttgaacagc gcctcttggt tgtcggtgag
    34381 tgtgccgcgg cgaaaggtca ccgagccgag gcgcgggtag tcaaggccgg tgccaaaatc
    34441 ggtttgcagc gggcggccgg cgggcagctc gccagtcccc tcgcggggag tttgagaaaa
    34501 atcaggagta ttcattgtca ttattgtcca tatgacgtgc gcggatgcaa gtttgggaga
    34561 agcttaatga cgcccgcgta tccccacctt cgggggtggc gcacggtcgg cccggaaagg
    34621 ggtgtccgtt tgaccccgtg gataccccgt gttttcccag taccgggcat aaattttcca
    34681 gggtttgagc atacctatgt acccctaaat ggggcggtgt aacaaccgaa aacgcacgac
    34741 tttttatggt gtgcatcacg caaggttgcc ccgttctagc tgggaagatg ttaaggcagc
    34801 tcggggcgcg cgcaattcag atactctgga aatcccgagg atatgtgcgg ggacatacgc
    34861 ggacgaaaac tatgaaggag agcacatgac cactgcagta cagcgcttgg aaggccctgc
    34921 tcctactgac aacgaagaac ttattgcttg ggtgaacgag gcggtagaac tcttccagcc
    34981 cgacaaggtg gtcttcgctg acggctccca agaagaatgg gaccgcctgg ccgccgagct
    35041 ggtggagaag ggcaccctga tcaagctcaa cgaggagaag cgcccgaact ccttcctggc
    35101 ccgctctaac ccgtctgacg ttgcccgcgt ggagtcccgc accttcatct ccacggagga
    35161 ggaagagggt gctggcccca ccaacaactg gatgaagccg tccgcgctca aggaagagat
    35221 gacggagcac ttctccggtt ccatgaaggg ccgcaccatg tacgtcgtgc ccttctgcat
    35281 gggcccgatc agcgacccgg acccgaagct gggcgtccag ctgaccgact cggcgtacgt
    35341 ggtgatgtcc atgcgcgtga tgacccgcat gggccagcag gccctggaca agattgaggg
    35401 cgacaagttc gtccactgcc tgcactccgt cggcgcgccg ctggccgagg gcgaagagga
    35461 cgtcgcctgg ccgtgcaacg acaccaagta catctcccag ttccccgaga ccaaggagat
    35521 ctggtcctac ggctccggct acggcggcaa cgccatcctg gccaagaagt gctacgccct
    35581 gcgcatcgcc tctgtgatgg cgcgcgaaga gggctggatg gccgagcaca tgctcatcct
    35641 caagctgaac agcccggagg gtaagagcta ctacatcgcg ggtgcgttcc cgtccgcgtg
    35701 cggcaagacc aacctggcga tgctcacccc gtcgctggag ggctggactg cggaggtcgt
    35761 cggcgacgac atcgcgtggc tgcacctcaa ggaggacggc ctgtacgccg tcaacccgga
    35821 gaacggcttc ttcggtgtcg ccccgggcac gaactacaag tccaacccga tcgctatgcg
    35881 ctccatggag ccgggcaaca ccctgttcac caacgtcgcg ctgaccgacg acggcgacgt
    35941 gtggtgggag gacatggacg acgagccgcc ggcccacctc atcgactggc gcggcaacga
    36001 ctggaccccg gcgtccagcg agaaggccgc gcacccgaac tcccgctact gcgtgccgat
    36061 cgagcagtgc ccgaccgcgg cacccgagtt cgacgattgg aagggcgtga agctggacgc
    36121 gatcctgttc ggcggccgcc gcccggacac cgtcccgctg gtcacccagg ccctgagctg
    36181 ggagcacggc accctgatcg gtgcgatgct cgcctccggc cagaccgcag cgtccgctga
    36241 ggcgaaggtc ggctccctgc gccacgaccc gatggcgatg ctgccgttca tcggctacaa
    36301 cgtcggcgac tacttccaga actggctgga catgggcgag cgcggcggcg accgcctgcc
    36361 gtcgatcttc ctggtcaact ggttccgccg cggggacgac ggccgcttcc tgtggccggg
    36421 cttcggcgac aactcccgcg tgctgaagtg gatcgtggac cgcatcgagg gcaaggtcga
    36481 cgcagaccag accccggttg gcaacaccgc caaggtcgag gacctggacc tgaccggcct
    36541 ggataccccg gtcgaggacg tcaaggaagc cctctacccg gatccggagc tgtgggcaca
    36601 cgatgtggaa gacgcccgcg agtacctcga gggcctcggc tcccgcgtac cgcaggaact
    36661 gttcgaccag ctcgaccagc tctccgagcg cgtgaaggca gcacgcagct agtctgctga
    36721 cgcaaaaggc ccgccacgtg gcgggccttt tgtcatgcga atttcgcggc gagcgttgtg
    36781 agccccgttc tgtgctgtat cccgtgctct cgcaggaggg cggggacttt cttcttgttg
    36841 gtgatttccg cggatgggct gttctacatg gttactgtgg cagtattcaa gctatgaaat
    36901 cagccgcgag ggatacggta gttggtgccc taggtgtacg gaccggagac gttgatcgat
    36961 gggaccggca tcagccgacc atgtgcaggg cgattgattc cttgacctgt tcgatgaacg
    37021 cccgagacgc ggggctcgga ttgaaagagc cccatgcgac gtactcggcc cggcaggggc
    37081 catcggccac gggaactgct cgcagcgctg ggttagccgg cacacattcg acgggcagca
    37141 ggcagacgcc caacccacgt tcgacgaggg cgagcatgaa ctcggtcgac atcgcctcga
    37201 agcccacgcg gcgctgaagg cctgcggcag cgaatgcccg atcgccttgg agtctgcctg
    37261 gtgacccggc cgggaagtcg atgaacgtct cgtcgaccaa gtcagccagg gccagggtgc
    37321 ccgtgtgcgc tagccggtgt tgtgacgcca cgacagcgac gagacgccct cgggcgatct
    37381 cgtgcgcggt gagtccggat gctggggcga cgtcggcgtc cacgccgagg aatgctacgt
    37441 cgagtctccc gctgctgaga tcgcgcatga actcattgct tcccccgctc cgcacggtga
    37501 gatccacgtg gggatggctg gcgtggaagg ctgcgatgat gtcgggcacg ctgacggcag
    37561 tgaccgtcgg gatcacacct accgacaagc ttccgcggac ctggcccacg gcctcggcgg
    37621 cgaccgccgc ggcgcggtca gcggctgcga ggctgctccg tgcttccgtg aggaaggctt
    37681 cgccggcggg tgtcagatcg acccggcggg atgagcgcac gaacagtgcc gtgccgagtt
    37741 cctgttcgag ggccttgatc tggtggctca gggctgactg cacgacgaag caccgttctg
    37801 ctgctcgcgt gaagttgcgt tcctcggcga tcgccacgac atacctgagc tgttggagtt
    37861 ccacccaatc atgatagcag atcattgttt gggtgagaac aatgtgttgg actcactact
    37921 ggtgagcgac tgatgatgga tgcatgaaca ctttttctca tgggcgccgc ggttcgttgc
    37981 tgtggacctg tttgacggcg ctggcccccg ctacgtgggg gacaacgtac atcgtgacca
    38041 cccacctcct cccagccgga caccccttgt tcgccgcgtt catgaggacg ctgccggcag
    38101 ggatcatcgc ggtgggcctg tcgaggcagc tgccgcgcgg ctcgtggtgg tggaagagct
    38161 tcgtgttggg cggtctgaac atggccgcgt tcttccccct gctgttcttg tcggcgcagc
    38221 gtcttccggg cggggtcgcg gccacgctgg gtgcggtgca gcccatcatc gttgccctgc
    38281 tggccgtggc tgtcctccac gagcaactct ccggctggcg cctgggatgg ggtgtcgtgg
    38341 gggtcgtggg ggtggctctc gtggtccttg ggccgagcgc cgccctggac ccggtgggtg
    38401 tggctgcagg actcggtggc acaggggcca tggccacggg cgtggtcctg accaagaagt
    38461 ggaagctccc ccaaggtgtc tcgcccatcg cattggccgg ttggcagctg acggccgccg
    38521 gccttctgct ggcgatcccg gcgctgctgg tggaggggcc accggcagtg atttccggtc
    38581 gtggctggct tgggtacgcc tggctcggcc tggtcggggc actggtctct tacagcctct
    38641 ggttcaccgg catccgacgc ctgcccgtca cgtccacagc cctcctggga cttctctcgc
    38701 cgttggtcgc cgccctgctc ggcgtcctga tcgcgcacga acacctcgga gccgagcagt
    38761 acctcggctt cgcgatcgcc ctggccgcca tggtctgtgg ccagctcccc gcacccaccc
    38821 atcgtcgaaa ggacaattca tgaacatcac ggttctcgga gccaccggca tggccggcgc
    38881 agcgatcgcg caggaggcca cacgccgcgg ccatcacgtc actgccgtat cgcggaaccc
    38941 acaggagatc aacgacccgc ataccaccgt cactcgtctc gatctgacag acctcgaggc
    39001 acccctgcag cccgtcctga acgacgcaga cgccgtcgtg ctcgccgtgc gcatggcccc
    39061 cggcgacgaa agccgtgtgg ctccgctgac cagccgtgtc ctcgaccacg ccgccgtcgc
    39121 gggggtccgg gtcttggtcg tgggaggagc agcgcccttg cgctcacctc acgatcgaga
    39181 gttgctcgtc ctggacgacc ccgccttcgt gccgacccag tggcgtgccg tcgcgtcggc
    39241 cagcctcgac cagttcaacg tgtgtaccga acatccgaac cagaactgga tctacctgag
    39301 tccgtcggca gtcttcgagc ccggacaggg aaccggcgcc tatcgccgtg gcggtgacac
    39361 gctcctcatc aaccacgatg gcacgtcgcg gatcacccct gcggacctgg ccctagcggt
    39421 gctcgacgag ctcgagcagc ccagcgccgt acatcacttc accgccatcg agctggcaaa
    39481 gggcctggcc tagggccagc ggtccacaga ggaatccacg ctaacaaccg tgagggggtc
    39541 gagctatcgg ccccctccgt ctattccaag gggacgctct tgctccacgc caacgcagca
    39601 ctgaccccgc gccaccgctt gatcgtcggc cagctcgtgg tcgaccaggg ctggccgatc
    39661 agcgaggtcg ccgcccggtt ccaggtttcc tggcccactg tgaagcgctg ggccgaccgc
    39721 tatcgcgccg gccagtcgat gcaggaccgc tcgtcacggc cgcatcactc gccgaacaag
    39781 accaacgcga agacgacgaa gcgctgcatc cgtctccatc ttcgagaagg acccgtgcag
    39841 ctcgcttgcc ggctggggat cgctccgtcg acggttcacc ggatcctcgt cgacgcgcac
    39901 ctgaaccggc tttcgcatgt cgaccgggca accggggagc cggtccgccg ctacgagcac
    39961 gaccaccccg gggcgatgct gcacgtcgac gtgaagaagc tcggcaacat ccccgacggc
    40021 ggcggctggc gctacgtcgg ccgccagcag ggcgagaaga accgcgccgc caccccgggc
    40081 aagcccaaga acaagtacag cgacccgttg atgggcaagg cctacgtcca caccgtcatc
    40141 gacgaccatt cccgcgtcgc ctacgccgag atccacgacg acgaaaccgc cctcaccgcc
    40201 accgcggtcc tcgttcgggc cgtcgagtgg ttcaacgcac gcggggtgac cgttgagcgg
    40261 gtcctgtccg acaacggcgg cgcgtaccgc tcacacctgt ggcgagacac ctgccacgag
    40321 ctcggcatcc ggcacaagcg caccaggccc tatcggccgc agaccaacgg gaagatcgaa
    40381 cgcttccacc gcaccctggc cgacggctgg gcctacgccc gctgctacac cagcgagacc
    40441 gaacgccgcg gagaactcga cggctggctg cactactaca accaccaccg gccccacacc
    40501 gcttgcggga accagccgcc cttctcacgc ttgaccaacg tacccggtca gtacacctag
    40561 gggcagctcg gatggcccca tatctttctg ctgcagacgg caataagaaa agggctcttg
    40621 cgctgtatcg gtggagcgtc gagttggggg catcggttca agaaacactg ggcattactg
    40681 aggtatttgt tcgcaacgcg atgaacgaga agttgcagga gtggaaccgt cgggaaaccg
    40741 gaaatcctag ttggcttctc gccgctccgg cttccccgct gcgaagcctt actcaaggca
    40801 agcgacgaga cgcgttgaaa cgagcggaga agactgcgag caatcgttca atagatcatc
    40861 ctcgctatgg agctgagatt acgcatgatg atgctttggc gaacaccatg tttgggatgt
    40921 ggaaagacat cctccccaac catggccctg atgctgatcc ggagaagaga gagaacagga
    40981 atcgtgtccg gatgtgggaa gaagcactag aaacggcgtt tccgtatgta gtagatcctg
    41041 acgggcgcac gacatactgg agagtagccc accttcatct gttgcgtaat cgagtgtcac
    41101 acatggatag tttgctcaat gttgacgttc tcgatgtgat cggtgacgcg ttttcgctgg
    41161 ttgggagtat agacccagtt ctcgagcagt ggctgacggg cacgagtacc gtcaagaaca
    41221 tttactcggc tcggccccag tagaaaaaga ggaaaggcct acaggtgcaa attgtcctgt
    41281 agacctttcc tcactcatag cgagggacct tgtcctcact ttcttgacct ccaatttacc
    41341 catggaaagg ttcaacgcaa gttactcgag gtccaagcat cgctctggta gacggtgttt
    41401 gcggtctaaa agggcgactg agaggaaagc acatgcgatc gtgatgagtc gccacgttgt
    41461 gttggcagat cccgcaaatc cgaaagtgaa gtgggacagt cgtttcacga tgctgcttgt
    41521 aaactgtccc gacgctattg cacagtaatt ttgacaactt gcggtgcgtc gaagctcttt
    41581 actatcgcgt ggccttccaa acgcttttta ccggaggaaa aggcactaat actggggcat
    41641 gatgcgtcaa tgcgttcttc gccgggcttg agctcccagt agtagacgga attcttgtcg
    41701 gtgtagtgca ctttctcctg gcgcaggcct ccgagtgcgc atacacctgc tgtctttcca
    41761 tccaccgtga cgacctggat cacagacttc tcgccgcggg gctcgacggt tggtgctttc
    41821 gaggaagatt ccccaactgc gatagctgtc acgagggaaa tcagggcaat cacgctggcc
    41881 agaagcgctc ccaccgtttg tggggtgaaa ggaatctgct tcattgcagc ttgaagttgg
    41941 gatgggagtt gcattgcggt ccttctcttt tcagggagct catcgatacg ggctgctact
    42001 gtcggcaacc tctaggcaag tatctatcac gcaccccgta attgcaatgg aatctggcga
    42061 gcctatcccc gtagcacaag caccaggttc gaaaccgcga actcacggag gacgggcacg
    42121 cgcgaaagcc accacgccca gtgcgggtgg tagcgcggga aggcggtgag caagcggccg
    42181 gtcgattccg cccacttgag cccctcgcgg gccgagaccg caaacaggga ggtcccccac
    42241 acgttcttgg gcggtcttcc gtgtgtgcgc tcgtagcggc ggcgtgcgaa ctcgccaccg
    42301 acgtagtgct cccatagccc cgtttcgtgg ccgccgaagg ggcccagcca tacggtgtag
    42361 gacagcacga ccaggccgcc gggtttgacc acgcgcagca tttcctcgcc catggcgcgc
    42421 cagttggggt tgtgttcggc cacgttggag gagtacacga gatcgaaggt gtcgtcggca
    42481 aagggcaggt gcgccccctc gccgcgcacc gcgccgtagc cggaaagccc cgcggcagac
    42541 agttcggaga cgtctggctc catgccgacg tagaaggtgt cggcaaaggc gtcggcgaag
    42601 tagccaggcc cgccgccgac gtccaacacc gaagtgccag cgaggccgga catgctggtg
    42661 gtgtcctgcc acagggcgtc gagaagcgag cgggtatcgc gcgccaagcc ggagtagaac
    42721 acggcggggc ggaattgctc gtagacaaac gagcgcaaca ggcgcagcga acgtgtcaac
    42781 gtggcaagcc ggcgggtacg gtacatagca atgaagatac tgctgatgtg ctggcgcgac
    42841 tccacccacc cacagggcgg cggaagcgaa cgctacctgg aacgcgtcgg cgagtccctc
    42901 gcggcgcagg gccacgaggt cattttccgc acctcgagtc acacggatgc gccacggcgc
    42961 agcactcgtg gcggcattcg cttcgagcgc gccggcggca aatacggcgt gtacgtgctt
    43021 gcgccgctat ccatctggcg caaccggccg gatgtgattg tggatacgca gaacgggatc
    43081 ccgtttttcg cacgcctgtg tacgcggcgg ccggttgtgc tgctcacgca tcactgccac
    43141 aaggatcagt ggccggtggc gggcccgatt atcgggcggt tgggctggtt tttggagtcc
    43201 aaggtggcgc cgcgggtgta tcggggtgcg cggtacgtga cggtggggga ggcgtcgaga
    43261 agcgatctga tcgggctcgg cgtggcggcg agcgacatcg cgatcgtgga aaacggtgtg
    43321 gacccgatcc cagacgcgct gcccgtggtg ccggaggacg ggaaggtgca cgtggtgacc
    43381 ctgtcgcggc tggtgccgca caagcgcatc gagcacgcga ttgacgcggt cgctggtcgc
    43441 gaagatgtgg tgttagacat catcggttcc ggctggtggg aggatcgctt gcgcgaatac
    43501 gcggcgggcc ggcccgagat ccgcttccac gggcacgtca acgacgccta caagcacgcc
    43561 ctgctctcac gtgcggcgct gcacctcatg ccgagcgcga aggaggggtg gggcatcgcg
    43621 gtcgtggagg ccgcggcgca cggcgtgccg actgtcggct accgcagcgc cggcggggtc
    43681 aacgactcca tcatcgatgg ggaaactggc gtgctcgtgg acacgaaggc gcagttcagc
    43741 caggtagtgg agcgcctgct tgccgacgcc accctacgac accgcctcgg cgccgccgcc
    43801 aaagcgcgcg cgggcgagta ctcgtgggag gcgaccgggg cgaagttcgc cgcggtactg
    43861 gatgatgtgg tggggcgcta acgcagctcg gtggaccagt tcagctgctg gatcttcgtg
    43921 tccagctggc ggtactcctt ggaggcggcg tccgccatct tgcgcagcgc ggccgcatcc
    43981 acggtgggca cgtagcgcac ctcggatcgc gagtagcggt ccatgcgctc ggtggcggag
    44041 tctgcgaccg cggagtagaa gcggcccgcg cgcaccagcg cgtcgcggcg cgcgatcgcg
    44101 tcggtcagcg tggcgtcgcc ctcaaaaggc gtgaccgagt tggtgtggtt gatgcggcgc
    44161 accaggacct caatctgctc cagcacgtgc gctgcctcct tgagcagctc ggccggatcc
    44221 tcggcgggct cgtctccctc ctgcacacgc gcctggtcaa tcaggcggga gcgcagttcg
    44281 tctaggcggt gctgcgcctc ggcgcgttgt gcgagtgctt ctgcaagcaa catggtggcc
    44341 cctttcctcc gggtaaaagg tatgcgtccc cgtatcccaa ccctcacggg gcccaggggc
    44401 gggcgcgcct tccaacactt cggtgatact caattatgtg tgcgttccct tttcgggagt
    44461 gcgcgtgtac tcgatgcagg ccgggtgctc tgttaggggg tagcccgtcg gcgaagggcc
    44521 tgatcagagt cgccagccat tgcccgggct gacacgggtc agtgttcgct aagacgcacg
    44581 ccgcgggtcc cgggtgttcc cgctaccgac agcatgatgc gcacaagcat aacaaaaacg
    44641 cggccgcttc tcgctgggag gaggggccgc ggtttgataa aaacttaggc tgcggtggcc
    44701 ggccacaggt tgccggagcg caggcgggcg ctcatct
//
