# Supplementary material for: Large-scale investigation for antimicrobial activity reveals newly-identified defensive species across the healthy skin microbiome
Source: Nat Commun. 2026 May 25;17:6806. doi: 10.1038/s41467-026-73524-z (PMC13385363; doi:10.1038/s41467-026-73524-z)
Supplement: Supplementary file 15 — Source data [file 41467_2026_73524_MOESM15_ESM.zip › SourceData/Supplementary_Figure_6/LK1337_17.region001.gbk]

LOCUS       17                     29165 bp    DNA     linear   UNK 01-JAN-1980
DEFINITION  17 length=52640 depth=0.83x.
ACCESSION   17
VERSION     17
KEYWORDS    .
SOURCE      
  ORGANISM  
            .
COMMENT     ##antiSMASH-Data-START##
            Version      :: 6.0.1
            Run date     :: 2022-01-06 00:34:42
            NOTE: This is a single cluster extracted from a larger record!
            Orig. start  :: 23475
            Orig. end    :: 52640
            ##antiSMASH-Data-END##
FEATURES             Location/Qualifiers
     protocluster    1..29165
                     /aStool="rule-based-clusters"
                     /contig_edge="True"
                     /core_location="[38475:47501]"
                     /cutoff="5000"
                     /detection_rule="(AMP-binding and PP-binding and
                     TIGR02353)"
                     /neighbourhood="15000"
                     /product="NAPAA"
                     /protocluster_number="1"
                     /tool="antismash"
     proto_core      15001..24026
                     /aStool="rule-based-clusters"
                     /tool="antismash"
                     /cutoff="5000"
                     /detection_rule="(AMP-binding and PP-binding and
                     TIGR02353)"
                     /neighbourhood="15000"
                     /product="NAPAA"
                     /protocluster_number="1"
     cand_cluster    1..29165
                     /candidate_cluster_number="1"
                     /contig_edge="True"
                     /detection_rules="(AMP-binding and PP-binding and
                     TIGR02353)"
                     /kind="single"
                     /product="NAPAA"
                     /protoclusters="1"
                     /tool="antismash"
     region          1..29165
                     /candidate_cluster_numbers="1"
                     /contig_edge="True"
                     /product="NAPAA"
                     /region_number="1"
                     /rules="(AMP-binding and PP-binding and TIGR02353)"
                     /tool="antismash"
     PFAM_domain     144..536
                     /aSDomain="PseudoU_synth_2"
                     /aSTool="fullhmmer"
                     /database="32.0"
                     /db_xref="PF00849.22"
                     /db_xref="GO:0001522"
                     /db_xref="GO:0003723"
                     /db_xref="GO:0009451"
                     /db_xref="GO:0009982"
                     /description="RNA pseudouridylate synthase"
                     /detection="hmmscan"
                     /domain_id="fullhmmer_ctg17_22_0025"
                     /evalue="8.20E-20"
                     /gene_ontologies="GO:0001522: pseudouridine synthesis"
                     /gene_ontologies="GO:0003723: RNA binding"
                     /gene_ontologies="GO:0009451: RNA modification"
                     /gene_ontologies="GO:0009982: pseudouridine synthase
                     activity"
                     /label="ctg17_22"
                     /locus_tag="ctg17_22"
                     /protein_end="267"
                     /protein_start="136"
                     /score="71.5"
                     /tool="antismash"
                     /translation="YLAFNKPSGVVSTMDDPEGRPSLAEYLRDRPERLFHVGRLDAETE
                     GLLLITNDGELSNRLTHPSYEIPKTYLAQVRGPVAKDVGARLREGIELDDGIARVDSFR
                     LIDSTPGRALVELVLHEGRNRIVRRLL"
     CDS             683..1771
                     /locus_tag="ctg17_23"
                     /transl_table=11
                     /translation="MRVHIVGTGLLGTSLGLALTGAGHAVTLADLSPTAQRLASDLGAG
                     TVGEPEATDVVIVATPPDVAGQAILTALDRFPGATVTDVASVKTVLLHEVRGACAPGDL
                     DRYIGSHPMAGREKSGAIAARDDLFVGRPWVVCSDDDTPAERLAQIVALATDVGAAVVH
                     LDPEFHDSSVARVSHAPQVMASLMAAQLVDMPPDGVALAGQGLRDVTRIAASDASLWTQ
                     ILAGNAAEVRDVLTAIRADLDTLISALDLEPGSIATIAQTITAGNDGYDRIPGKHGQAP
                     QKYAEITVLIDDTPGMLGKLFADVGELGINIEDIRIEHATGVKLGSVEVAVVPARQREL
                     EEGLTSRGWWVPEAVIEHEGQE"
     PFAM_domain     734..1429
                     /aSDomain="PDH"
                     /aSTool="fullhmmer"
                     /database="32.0"
                     /db_xref="PF02153.17"
                     /db_xref="GO:0004665"
                     /db_xref="GO:0006571"
                     /db_xref="GO:0008977"
                     /db_xref="GO:0055114"
                     /description="Prephenate dehydrogenase"
                     /detection="hmmscan"
                     /domain_id="fullhmmer_ctg17_23_0026"
                     /evalue="3.70E-46"
                     /gene_ontologies="GO:0004665: prephenate dehydrogenase
                     (NADP+) activity"
                     /gene_ontologies="GO:0006571: tyrosine biosynthetic
                     process"
                     /gene_ontologies="GO:0008977: prephenate dehydrogenase
                     (NAD+) activity"
                     /gene_ontologies="GO:0055114: oxidation-reduction process"
                     /label="ctg17_23"
                     /locus_tag="ctg17_23"
                     /protein_end="249"
                     /protein_start="17"
                     /score="157.2"
                     /tool="antismash"
                     /translation="ALTGAGHAVTLADLSPTAQRLASDLGAGTVGEPEATDVVIVATPP
                     DVAGQAILTALDRFPGATVTDVASVKTVLLHEVRGACAPGDLDRYIGSHPMAGREKSGA
                     IAARDDLFVGRPWVVCSDDDTPAERLAQIVALATDVGAAVVHLDPEFHDSSVARVSHAP
                     QVMASLMAAQLVDMPPDGVALAGQGLRDVTRIAASDASLWTQILAGNAAEVRDVLTAIR
                     ADLDTLISAL"
     CDS             1768..2433
                     /locus_tag="ctg17_24"
                     /transl_table=11
                     /translation="MTVIAIDGPSGVGKSSVSKAVAAHLGYAYLDTGAMYRAMGWLCMT
                     RGITDPGDVVELVRGADLEISTDPSAPTVAVDGIDVTEEIRSAEVSASVQVVSAVPEAR
                     SELIEQQRQIIAAAEPGIVVEGRDITTVVAPDAPVRILMTADDEVRVARRARETHGNAD
                     AEAVAATRDVTLGRDAKDAQTTSFLTAADGVHTLDTTHIDFDQSVGAVLALVAAAQKA"
     PFAM_domain     1777..2412
                     /aSDomain="Cytidylate_kin"
                     /aSTool="fullhmmer"
                     /database="32.0"
                     /db_xref="PF02224.18"
                     /db_xref="GO:0004127"
                     /db_xref="GO:0005524"
                     /db_xref="GO:0006139"
                     /description="Cytidylate kinase"
                     /detection="hmmscan"
                     /domain_id="fullhmmer_ctg17_24_0027"
                     /evalue="2.90E-49"
                     /gene_ontologies="GO:0004127: cytidylate kinase activity"
                     /gene_ontologies="GO:0005524: ATP binding"
                     /gene_ontologies="GO:0006139: nucleobase-containing
                     compound metabolic process"
                     /label="ctg17_24"
                     /locus_tag="ctg17_24"
                     /protein_end="215"
                     /protein_start="3"
                     /score="167.7"
                     /tool="antismash"
                     /translation="IAIDGPSGVGKSSVSKAVAAHLGYAYLDTGAMYRAMGWLCMTRGI
                     TDPGDVVELVRGADLEISTDPSAPTVAVDGIDVTEEIRSAEVSASVQVVSAVPEARSEL
                     IEQQRQIIAAAEPGIVVEGRDITTVVAPDAPVRILMTADDEVRVARRARETHGNADAEA
                     VAATRDVTLGRDAKDAQTTSFLTAADGVHTLDTTHIDFDQSVGAVLALV"
     CDS             2433..3980
                     /gene_functions="other (smcogs) SMCOG1227:ribosome
                     biogenesis GTP-binding protein YsxC (Score: 449.6; E-value:
                     2e-136)"
                     /gene_kind="other"
                     /locus_tag="ctg17_25"
                     /transl_table=11
                     /translation="MTMSPSAQEPGSQPADGFVEHPDDSLPERVQAIDHDDAEQRAASL
                     RAGLDQYELEEEDRELLEAYGVIEAEDGGRGPAPVLAIVGRPNVGKSTLVNRILGRREA
                     VVEDVPGVTRDRVSYHAEWNGRPLTLVDTGGWDIDSRGMASRIAEQAEIAVRMADGVVF
                     VVDATTGPTATDEHVVRMLRRSGKPVLLAANKVDDERGELMAAELWSLGLGEPHPISAM
                     HGRGVADFLDAIMEMLPEVSATGQTEEVGGPRRIALVGRPNVGKSSLLNQLVGTERVIV
                     DNTAGTTRDPVDELVDLGGRQWRFIDTAGIRKRARQSSGADFYAALRTQTALERAEVAV
                     VLLEANEPLSDQDMKIIRLVLDAGRALVLAFNKWDLLDEERRHFLEREIERDLGHVAWA
                     PRVNISAKTGRHAEKLVPAMEAALEGWDTRIPTGRFNAFLGELSAANPHPLRGGKQPRI
                     LFGTQASSRPPKFVLFTTGFLDPSYRRFIIRRLRETFGFTGTPIDVSMRIREKRKGR"
     PFAM_domain     2673..3017
                     /aSDomain="MMR_HSR1"
                     /aSTool="fullhmmer"
                     /database="32.0"
                     /db_xref="PF01926.23"
                     /db_xref="GO:0005525"
                     /description="50S ribosome-binding GTPase"
                     /detection="hmmscan"
                     /domain_id="fullhmmer_ctg17_25_0028"
                     /evalue="8.90E-25"
                     /gene_ontologies="GO:0005525: GTP binding"
                     /label="ctg17_25"
                     /locus_tag="ctg17_25"
                     /protein_end="195"
                     /protein_start="80"
                     /score="87.0"
                     /tool="antismash"
                     /translation="LAIVGRPNVGKSTLVNRILGRREAVVEDVPGVTRDRVSYHAEWNG
                     RPLTLVDTGGWDIDSRGMASRIAEQAEIAVRMADGVVFVVDATTGPTATDEHVVRMLRR
                     SGKPVLLAANK"
     PFAM_domain     3195..3551
                     /aSDomain="MMR_HSR1"
                     /aSTool="fullhmmer"
                     /database="32.0"
                     /db_xref="PF01926.23"
                     /db_xref="GO:0005525"
                     /description="50S ribosome-binding GTPase"
                     /detection="hmmscan"
                     /domain_id="fullhmmer_ctg17_25_0029"
                     /evalue="7.80E-23"
                     /gene_ontologies="GO:0005525: GTP binding"
                     /label="ctg17_25"
                     /locus_tag="ctg17_25"
                     /protein_end="373"
                     /protein_start="254"
                     /score="80.7"
                     /tool="antismash"
                     /translation="RIALVGRPNVGKSSLLNQLVGTERVIVDNTAGTTRDPVDELVDLG
                     GRQWRFIDTAGIRKRARQSSGADFYAALRTQTALERAEVAVVLLEANEPLSDQDMKIIR
                     LVLDAGRALVLAFNK"
     PFAM_domain     3717..3953
                     /aSDomain="KH_dom-like"
                     /aSTool="fullhmmer"
                     /database="32.0"
                     /db_xref="PF14714.6"
                     /description="KH-domain-like of EngA bacterial GTPase
                     enzymes, C-terminal"
                     /detection="hmmscan"
                     /domain_id="fullhmmer_ctg17_25_0030"
                     /evalue="2.30E-21"
                     /label="ctg17_25"
                     /locus_tag="ctg17_25"
                     /protein_end="507"
                     /protein_start="428"
                     /score="75.9"
                     /tool="antismash"
                     /translation="RIPTGRFNAFLGELSAANPHPLRGGKQPRILFGTQASSRPPKFVL
                     FTTGFLDPSYRRFIIRRLRETFGFTGTPIDVSMR"
     CDS             3977..5212
                     /locus_tag="ctg17_26"
                     /transl_table=11
                     /translation="LTSAGRPGTAEAVRPREWALPRFTIIVLGLAGLFFAVGFIKDLQL
                     IIAPVFLAFNLVIVGYPVQAWLVRRRVPAAAAAVVTVLLVLSVVAAFFALTGWSIAELV
                     LVIPEYSDELDKLYRDLLAGSSSLGLTPEFVKEQMANFDVNQLAAALREVLSNATLVVT
                     LVTTAIMATFFIVMDSLAFPRRMTLASGVQPRFVEAMNTFAVGVRRYWVVATVFGLIVA
                     ALDVVALIIIGVPLALVWGVLAFLTNYIPNIGFVIGLVPPAIMALIEGGWWDALWVVIA
                     YSLLNFVIQAIIQPKFTGQSVGVTPFISFLSLLFWVWVLGWFGALLALPATLLVKALLV
                     DVDPRARWINLLVASDVRAAESPLLASPSESMDTSGEESHAETVEDSQPGLTMSETAVP
                     GRSPKRAVIDLD"
     PFAM_domain     4052..4993
                     /aSDomain="AI-2E_transport"
                     /aSTool="fullhmmer"
                     /database="32.0"
                     /db_xref="PF01594.16"
                     /description="AI-2E family transporter"
                     /detection="hmmscan"
                     /domain_id="fullhmmer_ctg17_26_0031"
                     /evalue="7.00E-41"
                     /label="ctg17_26"
                     /locus_tag="ctg17_26"
                     /protein_end="339"
                     /protein_start="25"
                     /score="140.4"
                     /tool="antismash"
                     /translation="IVLGLAGLFFAVGFIKDLQLIIAPVFLAFNLVIVGYPVQAWLVRR
                     RVPAAAAAVVTVLLVLSVVAAFFALTGWSIAELVLVIPEYSDELDKLYRDLLAGSSSLG
                     LTPEFVKEQMANFDVNQLAAALREVLSNATLVVTLVTTAIMATFFIVMDSLAFPRRMTL
                     ASGVQPRFVEAMNTFAVGVRRYWVVATVFGLIVAALDVVALIIIGVPLALVWGVLAFLT
                     NYIPNIGFVIGLVPPAIMALIEGGWWDALWVVIAYSLLNFVIQAIIQPKFTGQSVGVTP
                     FISFLSLLFWVWVLGWFGALLALPATLLVKALL"
     CDS             5237..5491
                     /locus_tag="ctg17_27"
                     /transl_table=11
                     /translation="VKTLLSIIVSALLRVVSAAAVCALAALVLLALAGRQVKSCVQTAP
                     ISASQHWPRSRRRHRGDAHGPTAGCRAGLRPVCTACLSR"
     CDS             5501..6136
                     /locus_tag="ctg17_28"
                     /transl_table=11
                     /translation="MAQILDIHPENPQPRLIRQAAKAIADGGLVAYPTDSCYALGCALE
                     NKDGIERIVRIRQLDSKHHFTLMCHDFAQLGQFVIVDNYAFRTIKSLTPGPYTFIMKAT
                     KDVPRKMMHPKKHSVGARIPQNATALALVEEVGEPILSSTLLLPDHEEPLTHAEDVAEA
                     LGKHVDVIIDSGVPGTTPTSVIDFTPGSPVVRRIGAGDISRFDDIDEA"
     PFAM_domain     5567..6091
                     /aSDomain="Sua5_yciO_yrdC"
                     /aSTool="fullhmmer"
                     /database="32.0"
                     /db_xref="PF01300.18"
                     /db_xref="GO:0003725"
                     /description="Telomere recombination"
                     /detection="hmmscan"
                     /domain_id="fullhmmer_ctg17_28_0032"
                     /evalue="6.10E-41"
                     /gene_ontologies="GO:0003725: double-stranded RNA binding"
                     /label="ctg17_28"
                     /locus_tag="ctg17_28"
                     /protein_end="197"
                     /protein_start="22"
                     /score="139.9"
                     /tool="antismash"
                     /translation="AIADGGLVAYPTDSCYALGCALENKDGIERIVRIRQLDSKHHFTL
                     MCHDFAQLGQFVIVDNYAFRTIKSLTPGPYTFIMKATKDVPRKMMHPKKHSVGARIPQN
                     ATALALVEEVGEPILSSTLLLPDHEEPLTHAEDVAEALGKHVDVIIDSGVPGTTPTSVI
                     DFTPGSPVVRRI"
     CDS             complement(6187..6861)
                     /gene_functions="regulatory (smcogs) SMCOG1057:TetR family
                     transcriptional regulator (Score: 100; E-value: 3.7e-30)"
                     /gene_kind="regulatory"
                     /locus_tag="ctg17_29"
                     /transl_table=11
                     /translation="MTIQRQPGAPLTERGRRTRQALIDAAIDVFYEQGYFSTRLSAITE
                     RAGCSTGTLYTYFANRQEILAAIIEESYAPVVAADHAWGAPDHDPGTDVPGPEALIAKI
                     RKATGVYVRRYRDNAREVALMDQVAAVDPEIRDIRLARNRVFYRRNRRSIEQMQAAGHI
                     RSDLDPDLTAKALSAMVSRTCKSIYVDEPQQRYCSEAGVEELADKLSQLWVSALELSPG
                     QR"
     PFAM_domain     complement(6310..6561)
                     /aSDomain="TetR_C_24"
                     /aSTool="fullhmmer"
                     /database="32.0"
                     /db_xref="PF17932.1"
                     /description="Tetracyclin repressor-like, C-terminal
                     domain"
                     /detection="hmmscan"
                     /domain_id="fullhmmer_ctg17_29_0034"
                     /evalue="4.10E-07"
                     /label="ctg17_29"
                     /locus_tag="ctg17_29"
                     /protein_end="184"
                     /protein_start="100"
                     /score="30.3"
                     /tool="antismash"
                     /translation="IAKIRKATGVYVRRYRDNAREVALMDQVAAVDPEIRDIRLARNRV
                     FYRRNRRSIEQMQAAGHIRSDLDPDLTAKALSAMVSRTC"
     PFAM_domain     complement(6658..6798)
                     /aSDomain="TetR_N"
                     /aSTool="fullhmmer"
                     /database="32.0"
                     /db_xref="PF00440.23"
                     /db_xref="GO:0003677"
                     /description="Bacterial regulatory proteins, tetR family"
                     /detection="hmmscan"
                     /domain_id="fullhmmer_ctg17_29_0033"
                     /evalue="4.40E-13"
                     /gene_ontologies="GO:0003677: DNA binding"
                     /label="ctg17_29"
                     /locus_tag="ctg17_29"
                     /protein_end="68"
                     /protein_start="21"
                     /score="48.8"
                     /tool="antismash"
                     /translation="LIDAAIDVFYEQGYFSTRLSAITERAGCSTGTLYTYFANRQEILA
                     AI"
     CDS             complement(6873..8375)
                     /NRPS_PKS="Domain: AMP-binding (11-407). E-value: 4.9e-103.
                     Score: 336.6. Matches aSDomain:
                     nrpspksdomains_ctg17_30_AMP-binding.1"
                     /NRPS_PKS="type: NRPS-like protein"
                     /gene_functions="biosynthetic-additional
                     (rule-based-clusters) AMP-binding"
                     /gene_functions="biosynthetic-additional (smcogs)
                     SMCOG1002:AMP-dependent synthetase and ligase (Score:
                     431.4; E-value: 6.4e-131)"
                     /gene_kind="biosynthetic-additional"
                     /locus_tag="ctg17_30"
                     /sec_met_domain="AMP-binding (E-value: 3.1e-111, bitscore:
                     363.4, seeds: 400, tool: rule-based-clusters)"
                     /transl_table=11
                     /translation="MSQVSLLDPLLEHARTRPENIAVRGPRAAQRTSLTYRQFVDAIAA
                     RARRLQAAGLQPGERVGLIAPTCPEFLIEFFAVEACGAITVCLNPLSTVPELSFVLSDS
                     GASRLIMHPICPEAGTAAAEALGITAELLTPVDMDALPQASPDFAPVTRDPGDCVLLLY
                     TSGTTGRPKGAMLSARTLLTGVTAGETVAGLSPADRAGTALPLFHVFGLGSVAYPVLAN
                     GAAITLLPRFDPDELLETIIADELTIVAGVPTMWNALTYATAHEDVMTPQLRLALSGGA
                     AISLDLMRAFHTRFGASITEGYGLTETCAFGTFNAAEGEDKIGSVGLPAPTMDVRIVDP
                     ATGQACGSGQTGEVRLRGPLVMLGYWNQPEATAEAFDADGFFCTGDLGYVDEDGYLFIV
                     DRLKDLIIHGGYNVYPREVEEVLYAHPQVFEAAVIGAADDHYGQQVAAVVTPMPGAELT
                     DDEIEAWCRQSLSAYKVPRIIRIVDGLPKGPTGKIRKRSIEL"
     PFAM_domain     complement(6900..7127)
                     /aSDomain="AMP-binding_C"
                     /aSTool="fullhmmer"
                     /database="32.0"
                     /db_xref="PF13193.6"
                     /description="AMP-binding enzyme C-terminal domain"
                     /detection="hmmscan"
                     /domain_id="fullhmmer_ctg17_30_0036"
                     /evalue="5.40E-20"
                     /label="ctg17_30"
                     /locus_tag="ctg17_30"
                     /protein_end="492"
                     /protein_start="416"
                     /score="72.2"
                     /tool="antismash"
                     /translation="EVEEVLYAHPQVFEAAVIGAADDHYGQQVAAVVTPMPGAELTDDE
                     IEAWCRQSLSAYKVPRIIRIVDGLPKGPTGK"
     aSDomain        complement(7155..8342)
                     /aSDomain="AMP-binding"
                     /aSTool="nrps_pks_domains"
                     /database="nrpspksdomains.hmm"
                     /detection="hmmscan"
                     /domain_id="nrpspksdomains_ctg17_30_AMP-binding.1"
                     /evalue="4.90E-103"
                     /label="ctg17_30_AMP-binding.1"
                     /locus_tag="ctg17_30"
                     /protein_end="407"
                     /protein_start="11"
                     /score="336.6"
                     /specificity="consensus: X"
                     /tool="antismash"
                     /translation="EHARTRPENIAVRGPRAAQRTSLTYRQFVDAIAARARRLQAAGLQ
                     PGERVGLIAPTCPEFLIEFFAVEACGAITVCLNPLSTVPELSFVLSDSGASRLIMHPIC
                     PEAGTAAAEALGITAELLTPVDMDALPQASPDFAPVTRDPGDCVLLLYTSGTTGRPKGA
                     MLSARTLLTGVTAGETVAGLSPADRAGTALPLFHVFGLGSVAYPVLANGAAITLLPRFD
                     PDELLETIIADELTIVAGVPTMWNALTYATAHEDVMTPQLRLALSGGAAISLDLMRAFH
                     TRFGASITEGYGLTETCAFGTFNAAEGEDKIGSVGLPAPTMDVRIVDPATGQACGSGQT
                     GEVRLRGPLVMLGYWNQPEATAEAFDADGFFCTGDLGYVDEDGYLFIVDRLKDLII"
     PFAM_domain     complement(7155..8342)
                     /aSDomain="AMP-binding"
                     /aSTool="fullhmmer"
                     /database="32.0"
                     /db_xref="PF00501.28"
                     /db_xref="GO:0003824"
                     /description="AMP-binding enzyme"
                     /detection="hmmscan"
                     /domain_id="fullhmmer_ctg17_30_0035"
                     /evalue="4.00E-104"
                     /gene_ontologies="GO:0003824: catalytic activity"
                     /label="ctg17_30"
                     /locus_tag="ctg17_30"
                     /protein_end="407"
                     /protein_start="11"
                     /score="348.5"
                     /tool="antismash"
                     /translation="EHARTRPENIAVRGPRAAQRTSLTYRQFVDAIAARARRLQAAGLQ
                     PGERVGLIAPTCPEFLIEFFAVEACGAITVCLNPLSTVPELSFVLSDSGASRLIMHPIC
                     PEAGTAAAEALGITAELLTPVDMDALPQASPDFAPVTRDPGDCVLLLYTSGTTGRPKGA
                     MLSARTLLTGVTAGETVAGLSPADRAGTALPLFHVFGLGSVAYPVLANGAAITLLPRFD
                     PDELLETIIADELTIVAGVPTMWNALTYATAHEDVMTPQLRLALSGGAAISLDLMRAFH
                     TRFGASITEGYGLTETCAFGTFNAAEGEDKIGSVGLPAPTMDVRIVDPATGQACGSGQT
                     GEVRLRGPLVMLGYWNQPEATAEAFDADGFFCTGDLGYVDEDGYLFIVDRLKDLII"
     aSModule        7155..8342
                     /domains="nrpspksdomains_ctg17_30_AMP-binding.1"
                     /incomplete
                     /locus_tags="ctg17_30"
                     /starter_module
                     /tool="antismash"
                     /type="nrps"
     CDS_motif       complement(7248..7331)
                     /aSTool="nrps_pks_domains"
                     /database="abmotifs"
                     /detection="hmmscan"
                     /domain_id="nrpspksmotif_ctg17_30_0002"
                     /evalue="1.50E-09"
                     /label="NRPS-A_a6"
                     /locus_tag="ctg17_30"
                     /protein_end="376"
                     /protein_start="348"
                     /score="30.1"
                     /tool="antismash"
                     /translation="GQTGEVRLRGPLVMLGYWNQPEATAEAF"
     CDS_motif       complement(7845..7895)
                     /aSTool="nrps_pks_domains"
                     /database="abmotifs"
                     /detection="hmmscan"
                     /domain_id="nrpspksmotif_ctg17_30_0001"
                     /evalue="6.90E-07"
                     /label="NRPS-A_a3"
                     /locus_tag="ctg17_30"
                     /protein_end="177"
                     /protein_start="160"
                     /score="21.8"
                     /tool="antismash"
                     /translation="LLYTSGTTGRPKGAMLS"
     CDS             8502..9317
                     /NRPS_PKS="Domain: PKS_KR (6-160). E-value: 1.8e-08. Score:
                     26.3. Matches aSDomain: nrpspksdomains_ctg17_31_PKS_KR.1"
                     /NRPS_PKS="type: other"
                     /gene_functions="biosynthetic-additional (smcogs)
                     SMCOG1001:short-chain dehydrogenase/reductase SDR (Score:
                     143.8; E-value: 1.1e-43)"
                     /gene_kind="biosynthetic-additional"
                     /locus_tag="ctg17_31"
                     /transl_table=11
                     /translation="MDVSGAVAVVTGGAGGIGQAIAAQLIDRGASVMLADVADTVSVVA
                     SALGCRAWQGDCASEDGITELLARTRAELGEIDLYFANAGIAGARGLGESDADWDAILH
                     INLRAHIRAAQALIPTWQARGAGCFVTTASAAGLLTQIGQAGYAVSKHAALAFAEWLSI
                     TYGDDGIQVACLCPMGVRTELLMAGLDSEDPAERVASRSVSEAGEVLSPEYVAACIMRA
                     IDDGTFLILPHPEVAEMFQMKGSDYDRWLRGMRRYQARLKAEARTHENT"
     aSDomain        8520..8981
                     /aSDomain="PKS_KR"
                     /aSTool="nrps_pks_domains"
                     /database="nrpspksdomains.hmm"
                     /detection="hmmscan"
                     /domain_id="nrpspksdomains_ctg17_31_PKS_KR.1"
                     /evalue="1.80E-08"
                     /label="ctg17_31_PKS_KR.1"
                     /locus_tag="ctg17_31"
                     /protein_end="160"
                     /protein_start="6"
                     /score="26.3"
                     /specificity="KR activity: inactive"
                     /specificity="KR stereochemistry: C2"
                     /tool="antismash"
                     /translation="VAVVTGGAGGIGQAIAAQLIDRGASVMLADVADTVSVVASALGCR
                     AWQGDCASEDGITELLARTRAELGEIDLYFANAGIAGARGLGESDADWDAILHINLRAH
                     IRAAQALIPTWQARGAGCFVTTASAAGLLTQIGQAGYAVSKHAALAFAEW"
     aSModule        8520..8981
                     /domains="nrpspksdomains_ctg17_31_PKS_KR.1"
                     /incomplete
                     /locus_tags="ctg17_31"
                     /tool="antismash"
                     /type="pks"
     PFAM_domain     8520..9062
                     /aSDomain="adh_short"
                     /aSTool="fullhmmer"
                     /database="32.0"
                     /db_xref="PF00106.25"
                     /description="short chain dehydrogenase"
                     /detection="hmmscan"
                     /domain_id="fullhmmer_ctg17_31_0037"
                     /evalue="2.00E-35"
                     /label="ctg17_31"
                     /locus_tag="ctg17_31"
                     /protein_end="187"
                     /protein_start="6"
                     /score="122.0"
                     /tool="antismash"
                     /translation="VAVVTGGAGGIGQAIAAQLIDRGASVMLADVADTVSVVASALGCR
                     AWQGDCASEDGITELLARTRAELGEIDLYFANAGIAGARGLGESDADWDAILHINLRAH
                     IRAAQALIPTWQARGAGCFVTTASAAGLLTQIGQAGYAVSKHAALAFAEWLSITYGDDG
                     IQVACLCPMGVRTELLMA"
     CDS_motif       8526..8591
                     /aSTool="nrps_pks_domains"
                     /database="abmotifs"
                     /detection="hmmscan"
                     /domain_id="nrpspksmotif_ctg17_31_0001"
                     /evalue="2.70E-08"
                     /label="PKSI-KR_m1"
                     /locus_tag="ctg17_31"
                     /protein_end="30"
                     /protein_start="8"
                     /score="26.4"
                     /tool="antismash"
                     /translation="VVTGGAGGIGQAIAAQLIDRGA"
     CDS_motif       8886..8945
                     /aSTool="nrps_pks_domains"
                     /database="abmotifs"
                     /detection="hmmscan"
                     /domain_id="nrpspksmotif_ctg17_31_0002"
                     /evalue="1.20E-04"
                     /label="PKSI-KR_m4"
                     /locus_tag="ctg17_31"
                     /protein_end="148"
                     /protein_start="128"
                     /score="14.5"
                     /tool="antismash"
                     /translation="FVTTASAAGLLTQIGQAGYA"
     CDS             9332..10537
                     /gene_functions="biosynthetic-additional
                     (rule-based-clusters) Acyl-CoA_dh_N"
                     /gene_functions="biosynthetic-additional
                     (rule-based-clusters) Acyl-CoA_dh_M"
                     /gene_functions="biosynthetic-additional
                     (rule-based-clusters) Acyl-CoA_dh_1"
                     /gene_functions="biosynthetic-additional (smcogs)
                     SMCOG1006:acyl-CoA dehydrogenase (Score: 332.2; E-value:
                     6.8e-101)"
                     /gene_kind="biosynthetic-additional"
                     /locus_tag="ctg17_32"
                     /sec_met_domain="Acyl-CoA_dh_N (E-value: 5.4e-16, bitscore:
                     51.0, seeds: 790, tool: rule-based-clusters)"
                     /sec_met_domain="Acyl-CoA_dh_M (E-value: 2e-20, bitscore:
                     64.6, seeds: 43, tool: rule-based-clusters)"
                     /sec_met_domain="Acyl-CoA_dh_1 (E-value: 6.4e-39, bitscore:
                     125.2, seeds: 49, tool: rule-based-clusters)"
                     /transl_table=11
                     /translation="MFDETDRAKELREKLESFMDSHIYPAEPVYREQMASQDDPHAVPP
                     ILQELKGEARSRGLWNLFHPHEEWGPGLTNLEYAPLAEIMGRSPNLAPEATNCNAPDTG
                     NMEVLTLFGTDEHKEKYLRPLLDGEIASGFAMTEPAVASSDATNIEMRMEKDGDGYLLN
                     GRKWFTSNGARPDCKVLIVMGKTDPNAEKHRQQSMMVVPTGAPGVEIVRSLPVFGYLDR
                     ESHAEVTFTDVRVEAKDVLKGEGEGFAISQARLGPGRIHHCMRAIGMAERALESMCRRA
                     HERVVFGEPLAAKANIQDWIAESRVDIDQARLLTLHAADMMDKVGNKEARNLISEIKVA
                     APKVALSVIDRAIQVHGGAGLTDDFPLAEMYAHARTLRIVDGADEVHKMTIARRELRKY
                     AS"
     PFAM_domain     9344..9718
                     /aSDomain="Acyl-CoA_dh_N"
                     /aSTool="fullhmmer"
                     /database="32.0"
                     /db_xref="PF02771.16"
                     /db_xref="GO:0016627"
                     /db_xref="GO:0050660"
                     /db_xref="GO:0055114"
                     /description="Acyl-CoA dehydrogenase, N-terminal domain"
                     /detection="hmmscan"
                     /domain_id="fullhmmer_ctg17_32_0038"
                     /evalue="2.00E-13"
                     /gene_ontologies="GO:0016627: oxidoreductase activity,
                     acting on the CH-CH group of donors"
                     /gene_ontologies="GO:0050660: flavin adenine dinucleotide
                     binding"
                     /gene_ontologies="GO:0055114: oxidation-reduction process"
                     /label="ctg17_32"
                     /locus_tag="ctg17_32"
                     /protein_end="129"
                     /protein_start="4"
                     /score="51.0"
                     /tool="antismash"
                     /translation="TDRAKELREKLESFMDSHIYPAEPVYREQMASQDDPHAVPPILQE
                     LKGEARSRGLWNLFHPHEEWGPGLTNLEYAPLAEIMGRSPNLAPEATNCNAPDTGNMEV
                     LTLFGTDEHKEKYLRPLLDGE"
     PFAM_domain     9728..10030
                     /aSDomain="Acyl-CoA_dh_M"
                     /aSTool="fullhmmer"
                     /database="32.0"
                     /db_xref="PF02770.19"
                     /db_xref="GO:0016627"
                     /db_xref="GO:0055114"
                     /description="Acyl-CoA dehydrogenase, middle domain"
                     /detection="hmmscan"
                     /domain_id="fullhmmer_ctg17_32_0039"
                     /evalue="7.40E-18"
                     /gene_ontologies="GO:0016627: oxidoreductase activity,
                     acting on the CH-CH group of donors"
                     /gene_ontologies="GO:0055114: oxidation-reduction process"
                     /label="ctg17_32"
                     /locus_tag="ctg17_32"
                     /protein_end="233"
                     /protein_start="132"
                     /score="64.6"
                     /tool="antismash"
                     /translation="GFAMTEPAVASSDATNIEMRMEKDGDGYLLNGRKWFTSNGARPDC
                     KVLIVMGKTDPNAEKHRQQSMMVVPTGAPGVEIVRSLPVFGYLDRESHAEVTFTDV"
     PFAM_domain     10064..10516
                     /aSDomain="Acyl-CoA_dh_1"
                     /aSTool="fullhmmer"
                     /database="32.0"
                     /db_xref="PF00441.24"
                     /db_xref="GO:0016627"
                     /db_xref="GO:0055114"
                     /description="Acyl-CoA dehydrogenase, C-terminal domain"
                     /detection="hmmscan"
                     /domain_id="fullhmmer_ctg17_32_0040"
                     /evalue="2.40E-36"
                     /gene_ontologies="GO:0016627: oxidoreductase activity,
                     acting on the CH-CH group of donors"
                     /gene_ontologies="GO:0055114: oxidation-reduction process"
                     /label="ctg17_32"
                     /locus_tag="ctg17_32"
                     /protein_end="395"
                     /protein_start="244"
                     /score="125.2"
                     /tool="antismash"
                     /translation="GEGFAISQARLGPGRIHHCMRAIGMAERALESMCRRAHERVVFGE
                     PLAAKANIQDWIAESRVDIDQARLLTLHAADMMDKVGNKEARNLISEIKVAAPKVALSV
                     IDRAIQVHGGAGLTDDFPLAEMYAHARTLRIVDGADEVHKMTIARRE"
     CDS             10584..11336
                     /NRPS_PKS="Domain: PKS_KR (4-160). E-value: 1.1e-17. Score:
                     56.3. Matches aSDomain: nrpspksdomains_ctg17_33_PKS_KR.1"
                     /NRPS_PKS="type: other"
                     /gene_functions="biosynthetic-additional
                     (rule-based-clusters) adh_short"
                     /gene_functions="biosynthetic-additional
                     (rule-based-clusters) adh_short_C2"
                     /gene_functions="biosynthetic-additional (smcogs)
                     SMCOG1001:short-chain dehydrogenase/reductase SDR (Score:
                     226.6; E-value: 5.7e-69)"
                     /gene_kind="biosynthetic-additional"
                     /locus_tag="ctg17_33"
                     /sec_met_domain="adh_short (E-value: 7.5e-37, bitscore:
                     118.7, seeds: 230, tool: rule-based-clusters)"
                     /sec_met_domain="adh_short_C2 (E-value: 1.2e-31, bitscore:
                     102.2, seeds: 47, tool: rule-based-clusters)"
                     /transl_table=11
                     /translation="MTQRTAIVTGGARGIGAAIAERLAADGMKVAVVDLSEDACSDVVA
                     RIGAAGGQAIGIGADITDEDQANAAVQRTAEELGAPTVLVNNAGIIKDNLLFKMTSADF
                     TKVLDVHLTGNFLMTKACQSHMVEQKFGRIISMSSTSALGNRGQTNYSAAKAGIQGMTK
                     TYAIELGKFGVTANAIAPGFIETDMTKATAERVGVEFDDFVAMAVSQIPVARSGKPEDI
                     AHTASFLASEGAGFVSGQVIYVAGGPKD"
     aSDomain        10596..11063
                     /ASF="KR domain putatively catalyzing D-configuration
                     product formation"
                     /ASF="catalytic triad S,Y,N inconclusive"
                     /aSDomain="PKS_KR"
                     /aSTool="nrps_pks_domains"
                     /database="nrpspksdomains.hmm"
                     /detection="hmmscan"
                     /domain_id="nrpspksdomains_ctg17_33_PKS_KR.1"
                     /evalue="1.10E-17"
                     /label="ctg17_33_PKS_KR.1"
                     /locus_tag="ctg17_33"
                     /protein_end="160"
                     /protein_start="4"
                     /score="56.3"
                     /specificity="KR activity: inactive"
                     /specificity="KR stereochemistry: C2"
                     /tool="antismash"
                     /translation="TAIVTGGARGIGAAIAERLAADGMKVAVVDLSEDACSDVVARIGA
                     AGGQAIGIGADITDEDQANAAVQRTAEELGAPTVLVNNAGIIKDNLLFKMTSADFTKVL
                     DVHLTGNFLMTKACQSHMVEQKFGRIISMSSTSALGNRGQTNYSAAKAGIQG"
     aSModule        10596..11063
                     /domains="nrpspksdomains_ctg17_33_PKS_KR.1"
                     /incomplete
                     /locus_tags="ctg17_33"
                     /tool="antismash"
                     /type="pks"
     CDS_motif       10602..10664
                     /aSTool="nrps_pks_domains"
                     /database="abmotifs"
                     /detection="hmmscan"
                     /domain_id="nrpspksmotif_ctg17_33_0001"
                     /evalue="5.20E-06"
                     /label="PKSI-KR_m1"
                     /locus_tag="ctg17_33"
                     /protein_end="27"
                     /protein_start="6"
                     /score="19.1"
                     /tool="antismash"
                     /translation="IVTGGARGIGAAIAERLAADG"
     PFAM_domain     10611..11324
                     /aSDomain="adh_short_C2"
                     /aSTool="fullhmmer"
                     /database="32.0"
                     /db_xref="PF13561.6"
                     /description="Enoyl-(Acyl carrier protein) reductase"
                     /detection="hmmscan"
                     /domain_id="fullhmmer_ctg17_33_0041"
                     /evalue="1.10E-59"
                     /label="ctg17_33"
                     /locus_tag="ctg17_33"
                     /protein_end="247"
                     /protein_start="9"
                     /score="201.9"
                     /tool="antismash"
                     /translation="GGARGIGAAIAERLAADGMKVAVVDLSEDACSDVVARIGAAGGQA
                     IGIGADITDEDQANAAVQRTAEELGAPTVLVNNAGIIKDNLLFKMTSADFTKVLDVHLT
                     GNFLMTKACQSHMVEQKFGRIISMSSTSALGNRGQTNYSAAKAGIQGMTKTYAIELGKF
                     GVTANAIAPGFIETDMTKATAERVGVEFDDFVAMAVSQIPVARSGKPEDIAHTASFLAS
                     EGAGFVSGQVIYVAGG"
     CDS             11341..12528
                     /gene_functions="biosynthetic-additional
                     (rule-based-clusters) Acyl-CoA_dh_M"
                     /gene_functions="biosynthetic-additional
                     (rule-based-clusters) Acyl-CoA_dh_1"
                     /gene_functions="biosynthetic-additional (smcogs)
                     SMCOG1006:acyl-CoA dehydrogenase (Score: 210.4; E-value:
                     7.3e-64)"
                     /gene_kind="biosynthetic-additional"
                     /locus_tag="ctg17_34"
                     /sec_met_domain="Acyl-CoA_dh_M (E-value: 4.7e-21, bitscore:
                     66.6, seeds: 43, tool: rule-based-clusters)"
                     /sec_met_domain="Acyl-CoA_dh_1 (E-value: 5.2e-22, bitscore:
                     70.4, seeds: 49, tool: rule-based-clusters)"
                     /transl_table=11
                     /translation="VSEHARIDEAVAAATAAAAGLTGAEAEARAPHAGLLYDYGLAWVN
                     FPRGAGGLGVSASLQDYADAAVDAAGLHRPDPHDNAIGFGMAAPTIAAYGTAEQKTWLR
                     RIYTLETIVCQLFSEPGAGSDLAAVATKAVRDGDTYRVTGQKVWTSGAHNADLAILIAR
                     TDPSVPKHRGLSYFLLDMHAPGVETRGLRQITGEAEFNEVFLTDVPVPASMRLGEPGEG
                     WKIANTTLNNERVAIGGGAPREGGMLGVVTRAWREQPEVRDPLLHDELMRLWVESEAAR
                     MLGERTAQQVAAGQPGPEGSGAKLSFARNAQQLSALDVRMRGVDGLRHDSYEMRRPEHY
                     SMTGRTPVYRYLRAKGNSIEGGTSEIIRNIIAERVLGLPGEHRTDKDLPFKDLPR"
     PFAM_domain     11680..11952
                     /aSDomain="Acyl-CoA_dh_M"
                     /aSTool="fullhmmer"
                     /database="32.0"
                     /db_xref="PF02770.19"
                     /db_xref="GO:0016627"
                     /db_xref="GO:0055114"
                     /description="Acyl-CoA dehydrogenase, middle domain"
                     /detection="hmmscan"
                     /domain_id="fullhmmer_ctg17_34_0042"
                     /evalue="1.70E-18"
                     /gene_ontologies="GO:0016627: oxidoreductase activity,
                     acting on the CH-CH group of donors"
                     /gene_ontologies="GO:0055114: oxidation-reduction process"
                     /label="ctg17_34"
                     /locus_tag="ctg17_34"
                     /protein_end="204"
                     /protein_start="113"
                     /score="66.6"
                     /tool="antismash"
                     /translation="CQLFSEPGAGSDLAAVATKAVRDGDTYRVTGQKVWTSGAHNADLA
                     ILIARTDPSVPKHRGLSYFLLDMHAPGVETRGLRQITGEAEFNEVF"
     PFAM_domain     11998..12468
                     /aSDomain="Acyl-CoA_dh_1"
                     /aSTool="fullhmmer"
                     /database="32.0"
                     /db_xref="PF00441.24"
                     /db_xref="GO:0016627"
                     /db_xref="GO:0055114"
                     /description="Acyl-CoA dehydrogenase, C-terminal domain"
                     /detection="hmmscan"
                     /domain_id="fullhmmer_ctg17_34_0043"
                     /evalue="1.90E-19"
                     /gene_ontologies="GO:0016627: oxidoreductase activity,
                     acting on the CH-CH group of donors"
                     /gene_ontologies="GO:0055114: oxidation-reduction process"
                     /label="ctg17_34"
                     /locus_tag="ctg17_34"
                     /protein_end="376"
                     /protein_start="219"
                     /score="70.4"
                     /tool="antismash"
                     /translation="GEGWKIANTTLNNERVAIGGGAPREGGMLGVVTRAWREQPEVRDP
                     LLHDELMRLWVESEAARMLGERTAQQVAAGQPGPEGSGAKLSFARNAQQLSALDVRMRG
                     VDGLRHDSYEMRRPEHYSMTGRTPVYRYLRAKGNSIEGGTSEIIRNIIAERVL"
     CDS             12525..13661
                     /gene_functions="biosynthetic-additional
                     (rule-based-clusters) Acyl-CoA_dh_N"
                     /gene_functions="biosynthetic-additional
                     (rule-based-clusters) Acyl-CoA_dh_1"
                     /gene_functions="biosynthetic-additional (smcogs)
                     SMCOG1006:acyl-CoA dehydrogenase (Score: 108.7; E-value:
                     5.8e-33)"
                     /gene_kind="biosynthetic-additional"
                     /locus_tag="ctg17_35"
                     /sec_met_domain="Acyl-CoA_dh_N (E-value: 2.5e-13, bitscore:
                     42.4, seeds: 790, tool: rule-based-clusters)"
                     /sec_met_domain="Acyl-CoA_dh_1 (E-value: 1.1e-21, bitscore:
                     69.2, seeds: 49, tool: rule-based-clusters)"
                     /transl_table=11
                     /translation="MTIEMLDTELAADLRRTVRAFLTERCDPGTVAEVYDDPAIASREL
                     NDGWARELGLAGLLVPEADGGAGASLAEAAVVAHAIGRHAAPLRFLTSGVIATTLATRA
                     GDRDLAAALAAGDRYAAVAFPATSPTLNSGLAAATASNADEAGTAHVSGTIAGVMEAAG
                     ADDLIAVLGSGEDTTIVVIDPAEARILPFLSLDETRRLADITVENAAARIVATGPQAVA
                     AVEAATLAGQVALAAELAGTAAQALSTTLDYVRTRVQFGRAVGSYQAIKHRLADLWLAV
                     SQADAAATYAAQTAANWQRGDEDLREARICALTALAYAAPVAVQAAEEAVQLHGGNGMT
                     WEYPIHLLLKRAKAGELTLGHPAANRAALAELTELPVW"
     PFAM_domain     12549..12815
                     /aSDomain="Acyl-CoA_dh_N"
                     /aSTool="fullhmmer"
                     /database="32.0"
                     /db_xref="PF02771.16"
                     /db_xref="GO:0016627"
                     /db_xref="GO:0050660"
                     /db_xref="GO:0055114"
                     /description="Acyl-CoA dehydrogenase, N-terminal domain"
                     /detection="hmmscan"
                     /domain_id="fullhmmer_ctg17_35_0044"
                     /evalue="9.10E-11"
                     /gene_ontologies="GO:0016627: oxidoreductase activity,
                     acting on the CH-CH group of donors"
                     /gene_ontologies="GO:0050660: flavin adenine dinucleotide
                     binding"
                     /gene_ontologies="GO:0055114: oxidation-reduction process"
                     /label="ctg17_35"
                     /locus_tag="ctg17_35"
                     /protein_end="97"
                     /protein_start="8"
                     /score="42.4"
                     /tool="antismash"
                     /translation="ELAADLRRTVRAFLTERCDPGTVAEVYDDPAIASRELNDGWAREL
                     GLAGLLVPEADGGAGASLAEAAVVAHAIGRHAAPLRFLTSGVIA"
     PFAM_domain     13215..13616
                     /aSDomain="Acyl-CoA_dh_1"
                     /aSTool="fullhmmer"
                     /database="32.0"
                     /db_xref="PF00441.24"
                     /db_xref="GO:0016627"
                     /db_xref="GO:0055114"
                     /description="Acyl-CoA dehydrogenase, C-terminal domain"
                     /detection="hmmscan"
                     /domain_id="fullhmmer_ctg17_35_0045"
                     /evalue="4.20E-19"
                     /gene_ontologies="GO:0016627: oxidoreductase activity,
                     acting on the CH-CH group of donors"
                     /gene_ontologies="GO:0055114: oxidation-reduction process"
                     /label="ctg17_35"
                     /locus_tag="ctg17_35"
                     /protein_end="364"
                     /protein_start="230"
                     /score="69.2"
                     /tool="antismash"
                     /translation="GQVALAAELAGTAAQALSTTLDYVRTRVQFGRAVGSYQAIKHRLA
                     DLWLAVSQADAAATYAAQTAANWQRGDEDLREARICALTALAYAAPVAVQAAEEAVQLH
                     GGNGMTWEYPIHLLLKRAKAGELTLGHPAA"
     CDS             13720..14919
                     /gene_functions="biosynthetic-additional (smcogs)
                     SMCOG1124:acetyl-CoA acetyltransferase (Score: 435.5;
                     E-value: 2.4e-132)"
                     /gene_kind="biosynthetic-additional"
                     /locus_tag="ctg17_36"
                     /transl_table=11
                     /translation="MTDAVIVSTARTPIGRAYRGAFNNTQPQELAGHAIRHAVERAGIE
                     GAEVDDVILGAALQQGSQSGNIARQAALRAGLPVTVSGMTIDRQCSSGLMAIATAAKQI
                     THDGMKIAVGGGVESVSLVQNDKMNTFRAKDPWLVENIPGLYLPMLHTAEVVAERYEVS
                     REDQDAYAYESQMRTAAAQDGGRLDAEIVPLESVQLIQDRETKEISEKTVTLTKDEGNR
                     PQTTLDGLAGLNPVLEPGVASAHPSITAGNASQLSDGASAAVLMSDDEASRRGLEPLGV
                     YRGMAVAGCEPDEMGIGPVFAVPKLLDQHGLSVDDIDLWELNEAFAVQALYCRDRLGID
                     PERYNVDGGGISVGHPYGMTGARLTGHALIEGKRRGAKLVVVTMCIGGGMGAAGLFEVC
                     "
     PFAM_domain     13732..14523
                     /aSDomain="Thiolase_N"
                     /aSTool="fullhmmer"
                     /database="32.0"
                     /db_xref="PF00108.23"
                     /db_xref="GO:0016747"
                     /description="Thiolase, N-terminal domain"
                     /detection="hmmscan"
                     /domain_id="fullhmmer_ctg17_36_0046"
                     /evalue="2.10E-63"
                     /gene_ontologies="GO:0016747: transferase activity,
                     transferring acyl groups other than amino-acyl groups"
                     /label="ctg17_36"
                     /locus_tag="ctg17_36"
                     /protein_end="268"
                     /protein_start="4"
                     /score="214.2"
                     /tool="antismash"
                     /translation="VIVSTARTPIGRAYRGAFNNTQPQELAGHAIRHAVERAGIEGAEV
                     DDVILGAALQQGSQSGNIARQAALRAGLPVTVSGMTIDRQCSSGLMAIATAAKQITHDG
                     MKIAVGGGVESVSLVQNDKMNTFRAKDPWLVENIPGLYLPMLHTAEVVAERYEVSREDQ
                     DAYAYESQMRTAAAQDGGRLDAEIVPLESVQLIQDRETKEISEKTVTLTKDEGNRPQTT
                     LDGLAGLNPVLEPGVASAHPSITAGNASQLSDGASAAVLMSD"
     PFAM_domain     14548..14910
                     /aSDomain="Thiolase_C"
                     /aSTool="fullhmmer"
                     /database="32.0"
                     /db_xref="PF02803.18"
                     /db_xref="GO:0016747"
                     /description="Thiolase, C-terminal domain"
                     /detection="hmmscan"
                     /domain_id="fullhmmer_ctg17_36_0047"
                     /evalue="2.40E-42"
                     /gene_ontologies="GO:0016747: transferase activity,
                     transferring acyl groups other than amino-acyl groups"
                     /label="ctg17_36"
                     /locus_tag="ctg17_36"
                     /protein_end="397"
                     /protein_start="276"
                     /score="143.4"
                     /tool="antismash"
                     /translation="EPLGVYRGMAVAGCEPDEMGIGPVFAVPKLLDQHGLSVDDIDLWE
                     LNEAFAVQALYCRDRLGIDPERYNVDGGGISVGHPYGMTGARLTGHALIEGKRRGAKLV
                     VVTMCIGGGMGAAGLFE"
     CDS             15001..16674
                     /NRPS_PKS="Domain: AMP-binding (32-453). E-value: 1.8e-93.
                     Score: 305.1. Matches aSDomain:
                     nrpspksdomains_ctg17_37_AMP-binding.1"
                     /NRPS_PKS="type: NRPS-like protein"
                     /gene_functions="biosynthetic (rule-based-clusters) NAPAA:
                     AMP-binding"
                     /gene_functions="biosynthetic-additional (smcogs)
                     SMCOG1002:AMP-dependent synthetase and ligase (Score:
                     388.6; E-value: 5.7e-118)"
                     /gene_kind="biosynthetic"
                     /locus_tag="ctg17_37"
                     /sec_met_domain="AMP-binding (E-value: 8.2e-106, bitscore:
                     345.6, seeds: 400, tool: rule-based-clusters)"
                     /transl_table=11
                     /translation="MSISETRPWLKTYSHLSQLHEPVPHTTGDALLRETVEKFPDRRAI
                     AYFGYEPTWADIARQTDAYAAWLTDKGIGKGDRIGVYLQNTPHYHIAVFGAWKVGAIPV
                     PLNPMYRDELSHIFADSGIRGLVVSAAAHLDRVKTYSQDLEWVLTCQDTDFQTTNDERI
                     FGIFADHYDTGCEELLDVVKANEGRAVPAPELSPDDTAIIGYTSGTSGRSKGAAVTHRG
                     VSVNSLSLGMHQGLDENDVIFTLAPVFHITGFVCQFIASVAIGAALAMNYRFEPASTLE
                     IFRREKPQYMAGPATAYMALLAHPTFETDAFDSFKSLMSGGAPLPDAIVRKFEERTGHY
                     IGQGYGLTETTAQCIVVPPGMRAPVDPDSGNLSCGLPVPDTVVRILDDDGNELGPREVG
                     EICVRGPMVVSEYINNPSASASEIPGGELRTGDVGFMDEDGWVFIVDRKKDMINAAGFK
                     VWPREVEDVLYTHPAVLEAAVVGVPDEYRGETVTAFVSLQPGAEATEDELVAYCREHLA
                     AYKAPRHVNFIEALPKTASGKILRREMRRIGAEQVSGEAS"
     aSDomain        15097..16359
                     /aSDomain="AMP-binding"
                     /aSTool="nrps_pks_domains"
                     /database="nrpspksdomains.hmm"
                     /detection="hmmscan"
                     /domain_id="nrpspksdomains_ctg17_37_AMP-binding.1"
                     /evalue="1.80E-93"
                     /label="ctg17_37_AMP-binding.1"
                     /locus_tag="ctg17_37"
                     /protein_end="453"
                     /protein_start="32"
                     /score="305.1"
                     /specificity="consensus: X"
                     /tool="antismash"
                     /translation="RETVEKFPDRRAIAYFGYEPTWADIARQTDAYAAWLTDKGIGKGD
                     RIGVYLQNTPHYHIAVFGAWKVGAIPVPLNPMYRDELSHIFADSGIRGLVVSAAAHLDR
                     VKTYSQDLEWVLTCQDTDFQTTNDERIFGIFADHYDTGCEELLDVVKANEGRAVPAPEL
                     SPDDTAIIGYTSGTSGRSKGAAVTHRGVSVNSLSLGMHQGLDENDVIFTLAPVFHITGF
                     VCQFIASVAIGAALAMNYRFEPASTLEIFRREKPQYMAGPATAYMALLAHPTFETDAFD
                     SFKSLMSGGAPLPDAIVRKFEERTGHYIGQGYGLTETTAQCIVVPPGMRAPVDPDSGNL
                     SCGLPVPDTVVRILDDDGNELGPREVGEICVRGPMVVSEYINNPSASASEIPGGELRTG
                     DVGFMDEDGWVFIVDRKKDMIN"
     PFAM_domain     15097..16359
                     /aSDomain="AMP-binding"
                     /aSTool="fullhmmer"
                     /database="32.0"
                     /db_xref="PF00501.28"
                     /db_xref="GO:0003824"
                     /description="AMP-binding enzyme"
                     /detection="hmmscan"
                     /domain_id="fullhmmer_ctg17_37_0048"
                     /evalue="2.40E-94"
                     /gene_ontologies="GO:0003824: catalytic activity"
                     /label="ctg17_37"
                     /locus_tag="ctg17_37"
                     /protein_end="453"
                     /protein_start="32"
                     /score="316.3"
                     /tool="antismash"
                     /translation="RETVEKFPDRRAIAYFGYEPTWADIARQTDAYAAWLTDKGIGKGD
                     RIGVYLQNTPHYHIAVFGAWKVGAIPVPLNPMYRDELSHIFADSGIRGLVVSAAAHLDR
                     VKTYSQDLEWVLTCQDTDFQTTNDERIFGIFADHYDTGCEELLDVVKANEGRAVPAPEL
                     SPDDTAIIGYTSGTSGRSKGAAVTHRGVSVNSLSLGMHQGLDENDVIFTLAPVFHITGF
                     VCQFIASVAIGAALAMNYRFEPASTLEIFRREKPQYMAGPATAYMALLAHPTFETDAFD
                     SFKSLMSGGAPLPDAIVRKFEERTGHYIGQGYGLTETTAQCIVVPPGMRAPVDPDSGNL
                     SCGLPVPDTVVRILDDDGNELGPREVGEICVRGPMVVSEYINNPSASASEIPGGELRTG
                     DVGFMDEDGWVFIVDRKKDMIN"
     aSModule        15097..16359
                     /domains="nrpspksdomains_ctg17_37_AMP-binding.1"
                     /incomplete
                     /locus_tags="ctg17_37"
                     /starter_module
                     /tool="antismash"
                     /type="nrps"
     CDS_motif       15601..15660
                     /aSTool="nrps_pks_domains"
                     /database="abmotifs"
                     /detection="hmmscan"
                     /domain_id="nrpspksmotif_ctg17_37_0001"
                     /evalue="1.80E-05"
                     /label="NRPS-A_a3"
                     /locus_tag="ctg17_37"
                     /protein_end="220"
                     /protein_start="200"
                     /score="17.4"
                     /tool="antismash"
                     /translation="AIIGYTSGTSGRSKGAAVTH"
     CDS_motif       16189..16260
                     /aSTool="nrps_pks_domains"
                     /database="abmotifs"
                     /detection="hmmscan"
                     /domain_id="nrpspksmotif_ctg17_37_0002"
                     /evalue="9.10E-06"
                     /label="NRPS-A_a6"
                     /locus_tag="ctg17_37"
                     /protein_end="420"
                     /protein_start="396"
                     /score="18.1"
                     /tool="antismash"
                     /translation="EVGEICVRGPMVVSEYINNPSASA"
     PFAM_domain     16387..16614
                     /aSDomain="AMP-binding_C"
                     /aSTool="fullhmmer"
                     /database="32.0"
                     /db_xref="PF13193.6"
                     /description="AMP-binding enzyme C-terminal domain"
                     /detection="hmmscan"
                     /domain_id="fullhmmer_ctg17_37_0049"
                     /evalue="1.20E-25"
                     /label="ctg17_37"
                     /locus_tag="ctg17_37"
                     /protein_end="538"
                     /protein_start="462"
                     /score="90.2"
                     /tool="antismash"
                     /translation="EVEDVLYTHPAVLEAAVVGVPDEYRGETVTAFVSLQPGAEATEDE
                     LVAYCREHLAAYKAPRHVNFIEALPKTASGK"
     CDS             16730..18124
                     /gene_functions="transport (smcogs) SMCOG1086:MATE efflux
                     family protein (Score: 239.2; E-value: 1.2e-72)"
                     /gene_kind="transport"
                     /locus_tag="ctg17_38"
                     /transl_table=11
                     /translation="MPHGVRLSARSPPTVRRKARPIASRNRFLDREILALALPALGALA
                     AEPVFLLADTAMVGHLGPASLGALAIASTIIQTVLGLMIFLAYATTPRVARKLGEGNTP
                     AAIGAGFDGIWLALLTSVLLLAAGLPLLQVPISWFNPTPAVAAGAHAYLAISWWGLPFM
                     LIVIAATGLLRGLQDTKTPLYVAVGGFLANIVLNAVFIYGLGMGVAGSALGSVMAHVGM
                     CSIYLVIAVRAARRHHAPIRPDWSGVLASARTSGWLLMRNMSLRAAMIVLIVLATGLGT
                     VQLAAIQIIQTLFNSLALVLDALAIAGQAMIGLQLGYRNREQVSAINRRLVQWGIGFGV
                     LVGIVLAAVSPLIGFVFTSDADVRSLLTPLVIVLAIGMPLAGYVFTLDGVLMGAEDARY
                     LAFAQLAAFLGYCGILALIYAQWPTVTVLWACFGIGFVALRAIGLGFRVRNDGWIRRAE
                     AVAERS"
     PFAM_domain     16844..17323
                     /aSDomain="MatE"
                     /aSTool="fullhmmer"
                     /database="32.0"
                     /db_xref="PF01554.18"
                     /db_xref="GO:0015297"
                     /db_xref="GO:0016020"
                     /db_xref="GO:0042910"
                     /db_xref="GO:0055085"
                     /description="MatE"
                     /detection="hmmscan"
                     /domain_id="fullhmmer_ctg17_38_0050"
                     /evalue="6.90E-30"
                     /gene_ontologies="GO:0015297: antiporter activity"
                     /gene_ontologies="GO:0016020: membrane"
                     /gene_ontologies="GO:0042910: xenobiotic transmembrane
                     transporter activity"
                     /gene_ontologies="GO:0055085: transmembrane transport"
                     /label="ctg17_38"
                     /locus_tag="ctg17_38"
                     /protein_end="198"
                     /protein_start="38"
                     /score="103.8"
                     /tool="antismash"
                     /translation="PALGALAAEPVFLLADTAMVGHLGPASLGALAIASTIIQTVLGLM
                     IFLAYATTPRVARKLGEGNTPAAIGAGFDGIWLALLTSVLLLAAGLPLLQVPISWFNPT
                     PAVAAGAHAYLAISWWGLPFMLIVIAATGLLRGLQDTKTPLYVAVGGFLANIVLNA"
     PFAM_domain     17531..17953
                     /aSDomain="MatE"
                     /aSTool="fullhmmer"
                     /database="32.0"
                     /db_xref="PF01554.18"
                     /db_xref="GO:0015297"
                     /db_xref="GO:0016020"
                     /db_xref="GO:0042910"
                     /db_xref="GO:0055085"
                     /description="MatE"
                     /detection="hmmscan"
                     /domain_id="fullhmmer_ctg17_38_0051"
                     /evalue="2.70E-12"
                     /gene_ontologies="GO:0015297: antiporter activity"
                     /gene_ontologies="GO:0016020: membrane"
                     /gene_ontologies="GO:0042910: xenobiotic transmembrane
                     transporter activity"
                     /gene_ontologies="GO:0055085: transmembrane transport"
                     /label="ctg17_38"
                     /locus_tag="ctg17_38"
                     /protein_end="408"
                     /protein_start="267"
                     /score="46.7"
                     /tool="antismash"
                     /translation="AMIVLIVLATGLGTVQLAAIQIIQTLFNSLALVLDALAIAGQAMI
                     GLQLGYRNREQVSAINRRLVQWGIGFGVLVGIVLAAVSPLIGFVFTSDADVRSLLTPLV
                     IVLAIGMPLAGYVFTLDGVLMGAEDARYLAFAQLAAF"
     CDS             18183..18695
                     /locus_tag="ctg17_39"
                     /transl_table=11
                     /translation="MTERTLMHITPLPADYTPERARALLLPFLLQCINWSHSSPELDAS
                     VIEADDQLAAYVDGWGRDGDIAVIAWDEDHQPVGAAWCRLLSDPPGYGWVADDIPEVSI
                     AVAPDAQGKGAGRQLLHTLCRLAAVSGHPALSLSVSDGNMSKHLYTQLGFSDIGRSGDS
                     DVMLKVL"
     PFAM_domain     18360..18644
                     /aSDomain="Acetyltransf_1"
                     /aSTool="fullhmmer"
                     /database="32.0"
                     /db_xref="PF00583.25"
                     /db_xref="GO:0008080"
                     /description="Acetyltransferase (GNAT) family"
                     /detection="hmmscan"
                     /domain_id="fullhmmer_ctg17_39_0052"
                     /evalue="1.20E-10"
                     /gene_ontologies="GO:0008080: N-acetyltransferase activity"
                     /label="ctg17_39"
                     /locus_tag="ctg17_39"
                     /protein_end="154"
                     /protein_start="59"
                     /score="41.6"
                     /tool="antismash"
                     /translation="WGRDGDIAVIAWDEDHQPVGAAWCRLLSDPPGYGWVADDIPEVSI
                     AVAPDAQGKGAGRQLLHTLCRLAAVSGHPALSLSVSDGNMSKHLYTQLGF"
     CDS             complement(18730..20037)
                     /locus_tag="ctg17_40"
                     /transl_table=11
                     /translation="LTAVDSYTPDSGTTMLRVEHYDLTLDYRIAPNRLAGHARLRVRLL
                     EDSSAFELDLAGLQVSKAIVDGTRARWRQRGRKLIVLPRRTYQRGTVSTVEISYAGNPQ
                     PAMGMWGDVGWEELTDGVLVAGQPNGAATWFPCNDHPSNKADFRISVLVESPYAVISNG
                     RLVSTSRKAGRTRWVWESQAPLAPYLATVQIGQYETTELAPAQRPGPVPMSIACSRGLR
                     ERAQRALGKQHDMMRIFTDWFGPYPFEHYGVVITDDVLEIPLESQPLSILGPNHLAATW
                     EAERLVAHEMAHQWFGNSLTLTHWSDIWLNEGFACYAEWLWAQAAGRGRTDELAQIHWD
                     LLDSQRQDLVLADPGPADMFDDRIYKRGALTLHALRLHVGEEWFRRLLRGWTQRHRYGY
                     VTTADFLDLAAEVTGSSVAPIVDPWLYEEKLPQLPR"
     PFAM_domain     complement(18766..19356)
                     /aSDomain="Peptidase_M1"
                     /aSTool="fullhmmer"
                     /database="32.0"
                     /db_xref="PF01433.20"
                     /db_xref="GO:0008237"
                     /db_xref="GO:0008270"
                     /description="Peptidase family M1 domain"
                     /detection="hmmscan"
                     /domain_id="fullhmmer_ctg17_40_0054"
                     /evalue="1.10E-29"
                     /gene_ontologies="GO:0008237: metallopeptidase activity"
                     /gene_ontologies="GO:0008270: zinc ion binding"
                     /label="ctg17_40"
                     /locus_tag="ctg17_40"
                     /protein_end="424"
                     /protein_start="227"
                     /score="103.6"
                     /tool="antismash"
                     /translation="ALGKQHDMMRIFTDWFGPYPFEHYGVVITDDVLEIPLESQPLSIL
                     GPNHLAATWEAERLVAHEMAHQWFGNSLTLTHWSDIWLNEGFACYAEWLWAQAAGRGRT
                     DELAQIHWDLLDSQRQDLVLADPGPADMFDDRIYKRGALTLHALRLHVGEEWFRRLLRG
                     WTQRHRYGYVTTADFLDLAAEVTGSSVAPIVDPW"
     PFAM_domain     complement(19471..19983)
                     /aSDomain="Peptidase_M1_N"
                     /aSTool="fullhmmer"
                     /database="32.0"
                     /db_xref="PF17900.1"
                     /description="Peptidase M1 N-terminal domain"
                     /detection="hmmscan"
                     /domain_id="fullhmmer_ctg17_40_0053"
                     /evalue="2.00E-14"
                     /label="ctg17_40"
                     /locus_tag="ctg17_40"
                     /protein_end="189"
                     /protein_start="18"
                     /score="54.2"
                     /tool="antismash"
                     /translation="EHYDLTLDYRIAPNRLAGHARLRVRLLEDSSAFELDLAGLQVSKA
                     IVDGTRARWRQRGRKLIVLPRRTYQRGTVSTVEISYAGNPQPAMGMWGDVGWEELTDGV
                     LVAGQPNGAATWFPCNDHPSNKADFRISVLVESPYAVISNGRLVSTSRKAGRTRWVWES
                     QAPLAPYL"
     CDS             complement(20034..24026)
                     /NRPS_PKS="Domain: AMP-binding (24-398). E-value: 6.8e-77.
                     Score: 250.5. Matches aSDomain:
                     nrpspksdomains_ctg17_41_AMP-binding.1"
                     /NRPS_PKS="Domain: PCP (509-569). E-value: 4.4e-13. Score:
                     41.0. Matches aSDomain: nrpspksdomains_ctg17_41_PCP.1"
                     /NRPS_PKS="Domain: TIGR02353 (596-1292). E-value: 4.8e-201.
                     Score: 661.2. Matches aSDomain:
                     nrpspksdomains_ctg17_41_TIGR02353.1"
                     /NRPS_PKS="type: NRPS-like protein"
                     /gene_functions="biosynthetic (rule-based-clusters) NAPAA:
                     AMP-binding"
                     /gene_functions="biosynthetic (rule-based-clusters) NAPAA:
                     PP-binding"
                     /gene_functions="biosynthetic (rule-based-clusters) NAPAA:
                     TIGR02353"
                     /gene_functions="biosynthetic-additional (smcogs)
                     SMCOG1002:AMP-dependent synthetase and ligase (Score:
                     256.6; E-value: 6e-78)"
                     /gene_kind="biosynthetic"
                     /locus_tag="ctg17_41"
                     /sec_met_domain="AMP-binding (E-value: 2.3e-80, bitscore:
                     261.8, seeds: 400, tool: rule-based-clusters)"
                     /sec_met_domain="PP-binding (E-value: 5.1e-10, bitscore:
                     31.5, seeds: 164, tool: rule-based-clusters)"
                     /sec_met_domain="TIGR02353 (E-value: 4.5e-201, bitscore:
                     661.2, seeds: 6, tool: rule-based-clusters)"
                     /transl_table=11
                     /translation="VHAPQFPGAHRAAPERTLIDILIDVASQHPEAPALDDGVRSISYT
                     QLLEAMRDFGHQLHDAGVGPGDTVGVRVPSGTPDLYIAILSTLMIGAAYVPVDVDDPDE
                     RAATVFSEASVTAIVTAGLQIESRRDPAAEAVPALRAPQPDDDCWVIFTSGSTGKPKGV
                     AVTHRSAAAFVDAEARVFCQDEPIGPGDRVLAGLSVAFDASCEEMWLAWAHGACLVPAP
                     RALVKSGMDLGPWLAGRRISIVSTVPTLAALWPAETLESVRLLIFGGEACPPELAQRLS
                     DGTREVWNTYGPTEATVVACAAPLGGPGPVRIGLPLDGWDLAIVDAEGIPVADGETGEL
                     IIGGVGLARYLDPAKDAEKYAPMPTLGWQRAYRSGDLVVNDPAGLLFVGRADEQIKLGG
                     RRIELGEIDAALQALPGVSGAAAAVKSTPAGTELLIGYLAPADTAAPAPLADWEAQLRE
                     VLPPALVPRLAVVDTLPTKTSGKVDRNALPWPLADLVDDTSGEAVPEEADWIAEQWQAV
                     LGGRPSMDTDFFTAGGGSLAAAQLVSRLRARHTTITVGDVYSHPRFGALAELCLGDEGT
                     GSAVPGQHRTVTRTRRSMQLLQTLLGTLVTILAGMRWVVLLMAAANLAAWQGAPLITTP
                     WWLVIVLWAGFVSGWGKMLVSALSARALMAGVRPGVYPRSGSVHLRLWLAEHIQDLAGA
                     VSVANAPWVTWYARLLGNRIGPDVDMHTIPPVTGLLTIDRGAAVEPEVDLKGWWVDGDL
                     LRIGTIDIGRDATVGARSTLMPGTRIGADARVEPGSAVTGRVRKNQVFSGSPAVRIGKK
                     RRTWPDPPTRRARTPFLFYALGSQFHALIPYLALIPGVALMLALTGPEVFAQPLTLLAW
                     APVQALLWFVSTAALVVIAVRTLALGMREGLFPVRSMMGFRLWATERILDMARELLFPL
                     YASLITPVWLRILGAKVGRDVEISTVLLVPSMTQIASGAFLADDTMVASYELGHGWMRI
                     GRAKVGKRAFLGNSGIAAAGRRVPKNALVAVLSAAPAKAKKGSSWIGSPPVELRRSEVD
                     ADESLTYNPPARLKFARGCWEALRGLSVITAGLLITGLLITLYGLLSAGAQLAQATGTS
                     AAVLAPLTLVIGSGVVMMAAGAVAAGTAVIAKWVLVGRTQPSEHPLWSSFIWRNEVADC
                     FVELVAAPWFARTAVGTPALVWFLRALGAKIGHGVWCETYWLPEADLVTLADNSTVNRG
                     CVVQTHLFHDRVMALDTVTLDPGATLGPNSVILPAATIGQAATVGPTSLVMRGEFVPPH
                     AYFSGNPVVPWIDAPPLPETPHRPAPAGTERTTCPAETPTDSEDAR"
     aSDomain        complement(20151..22238)
                     /aSDomain="TIGR02353"
                     /aSTool="nrps_pks_domains"
                     /database="nrpspksdomains.hmm"
                     /detection="hmmscan"
                     /domain_id="nrpspksdomains_ctg17_41_TIGR02353.1"
                     /evalue="4.80E-201"
                     /label="ctg17_41_TIGR02353.1"
                     /locus_tag="ctg17_41"
                     /protein_end="1292"
                     /protein_start="596"
                     /score="661.2"
                     /tool="antismash"
                     /translation="LQTLLGTLVTILAGMRWVVLLMAAANLAAWQGAPLITTPWWLVIV
                     LWAGFVSGWGKMLVSALSARALMAGVRPGVYPRSGSVHLRLWLAEHIQDLAGAVSVANA
                     PWVTWYARLLGNRIGPDVDMHTIPPVTGLLTIDRGAAVEPEVDLKGWWVDGDLLRIGTI
                     DIGRDATVGARSTLMPGTRIGADARVEPGSAVTGRVRKNQVFSGSPAVRIGKKRRTWPD
                     PPTRRARTPFLFYALGSQFHALIPYLALIPGVALMLALTGPEVFAQPLTLLAWAPVQAL
                     LWFVSTAALVVIAVRTLALGMREGLFPVRSMMGFRLWATERILDMARELLFPLYASLIT
                     PVWLRILGAKVGRDVEISTVLLVPSMTQIASGAFLADDTMVASYELGHGWMRIGRAKVG
                     KRAFLGNSGIAAAGRRVPKNALVAVLSAAPAKAKKGSSWIGSPPVELRRSEVDADESLT
                     YNPPARLKFARGCWEALRGLSVITAGLLITGLLITLYGLLSAGAQLAQATGTSAAVLAP
                     LTLVIGSGVVMMAAGAVAAGTAVIAKWVLVGRTQPSEHPLWSSFIWRNEVADCFVELVA
                     APWFARTAVGTPALVWFLRALGAKIGHGVWCETYWLPEADLVTLADNSTVNRGCVVQTH
                     LFHDRVMALDTVTLDPGATLGPNSVILPAATIGQAATVGPTSLVMRGEFVPPHAYFSGN
                     PV"
     PFAM_domain     complement(21648..21746)
                     /aSDomain="Hexapep"
                     /aSTool="fullhmmer"
                     /database="32.0"
                     /db_xref="PF00132.24"
                     /description="Bacterial transferase hexapeptide (six
                     repeats)"
                     /detection="hmmscan"
                     /domain_id="fullhmmer_ctg17_41_0057"
                     /evalue="1.50E-04"
                     /label="ctg17_41"
                     /locus_tag="ctg17_41"
                     /protein_end="793"
                     /protein_start="760"
                     /score="21.3"
                     /tool="antismash"
                     /translation="IGRDATVGARSTLMPGTRIGADARVEPGSAVTG"
     aSDomain        complement(22320..22499)
                     /aSDomain="PCP"
                     /aSTool="nrps_pks_domains"
                     /database="nrpspksdomains.hmm"
                     /detection="hmmscan"
                     /domain_id="nrpspksdomains_ctg17_41_PCP.1"
                     /evalue="4.40E-13"
                     /label="ctg17_41_PCP.1"
                     /locus_tag="ctg17_41"
                     /protein_end="569"
                     /protein_start="509"
                     /score="41.0"
                     /tool="antismash"
                     /translation="IAEQWQAVLGGRPSMDTDFFTAGGGSLAAAQLVSRLRARHTTITV
                     GDVYSHPRFGALAEL"
     PFAM_domain     complement(22320..22505)
                     /aSDomain="PP-binding"
                     /aSTool="fullhmmer"
                     /database="32.0"
                     /db_xref="PF00550.25"
                     /description="Phosphopantetheine attachment site"
                     /detection="hmmscan"
                     /domain_id="fullhmmer_ctg17_41_0056"
                     /evalue="9.20E-07"
                     /label="ctg17_41"
                     /locus_tag="ctg17_41"
                     /protein_end="569"
                     /protein_start="507"
                     /score="29.1"
                     /tool="antismash"
                     /translation="DWIAEQWQAVLGGRPSMDTDFFTAGGGSLAAAQLVSRLRARHTTI
                     TVGDVYSHPRFGALAEL"
     aSModule        22320..23954
                     /complete
                     /domains="nrpspksdomains_ctg17_41_AMP-binding.1"
                     /domains="nrpspksdomains_ctg17_41_PCP.1"
                     /locus_tags="ctg17_41"
                     /monomer_pairings="X -> X"
                     /starter_module
                     /tool="antismash"
                     /type="nrps"
     CDS_motif       complement(22806..22868)
                     /aSTool="nrps_pks_domains"
                     /database="abmotifs"
                     /detection="hmmscan"
                     /domain_id="nrpspksmotif_ctg17_41_0003"
                     /evalue="4.70E-09"
                     /label="NRPS-A_a8"
                     /locus_tag="ctg17_41"
                     /protein_end="407"
                     /protein_start="386"
                     /score="28.5"
                     /tool="antismash"
                     /translation="FVGRADEQIKLGGRRIELGEI"
     aSDomain        complement(22833..23954)
                     /aSDomain="AMP-binding"
                     /aSTool="nrps_pks_domains"
                     /database="nrpspksdomains.hmm"
                     /detection="hmmscan"
                     /domain_id="nrpspksdomains_ctg17_41_AMP-binding.1"
                     /evalue="6.80E-77"
                     /label="ctg17_41_AMP-binding.1"
                     /locus_tag="ctg17_41"
                     /protein_end="398"
                     /protein_start="24"
                     /score="250.5"
                     /specificity="consensus: X"
                     /tool="antismash"
                     /translation="VASQHPEAPALDDGVRSISYTQLLEAMRDFGHQLHDAGVGPGDTV
                     GVRVPSGTPDLYIAILSTLMIGAAYVPVDVDDPDERAATVFSEASVTAIVTAGLQIESR
                     RDPAAEAVPALRAPQPDDDCWVIFTSGSTGKPKGVAVTHRSAAAFVDAEARVFCQDEPI
                     GPGDRVLAGLSVAFDASCEEMWLAWAHGACLVPAPRALVKSGMDLGPWLAGRRISIVST
                     VPTLAALWPAETLESVRLLIFGGEACPPELAQRLSDGTREVWNTYGPTEATVVACAAPL
                     GGPGPVRIGLPLDGWDLAIVDAEGIPVADGETGELIIGGVGLARYLDPAKDAEKYAPMP
                     TLGWQRAYRSGDLVVNDPAGLLFVGRADEQIKLG"
     PFAM_domain     complement(22836..23957)
                     /aSDomain="AMP-binding"
                     /aSTool="fullhmmer"
                     /database="32.0"
                     /db_xref="PF00501.28"
                     /db_xref="GO:0003824"
                     /description="AMP-binding enzyme"
                     /detection="hmmscan"
                     /domain_id="fullhmmer_ctg17_41_0055"
                     /evalue="2.00E-67"
                     /gene_ontologies="GO:0003824: catalytic activity"
                     /label="ctg17_41"
                     /locus_tag="ctg17_41"
                     /protein_end="397"
                     /protein_start="23"
                     /score="227.7"
                     /tool="antismash"
                     /translation="DVASQHPEAPALDDGVRSISYTQLLEAMRDFGHQLHDAGVGPGDT
                     VGVRVPSGTPDLYIAILSTLMIGAAYVPVDVDDPDERAATVFSEASVTAIVTAGLQIES
                     RRDPAAEAVPALRAPQPDDDCWVIFTSGSTGKPKGVAVTHRSAAAFVDAEARVFCQDEP
                     IGPGDRVLAGLSVAFDASCEEMWLAWAHGACLVPAPRALVKSGMDLGPWLAGRRISIVS
                     TVPTLAALWPAETLESVRLLIFGGEACPPELAQRLSDGTREVWNTYGPTEATVVACAAP
                     LGGPGPVRIGLPLDGWDLAIVDAEGIPVADGETGELIIGGVGLARYLDPAKDAEKYAPM
                     PTLGWQRAYRSGDLVVNDPAGLLFVGRADEQIKL"
     CDS_motif       complement(22953..23027)
                     /aSTool="nrps_pks_domains"
                     /database="abmotifs"
                     /detection="hmmscan"
                     /domain_id="nrpspksmotif_ctg17_41_0002"
                     /evalue="6.70E-05"
                     /label="NRPS-A_a6"
                     /locus_tag="ctg17_41"
                     /protein_end="358"
                     /protein_start="333"
                     /score="15.3"
                     /tool="antismash"
                     /translation="DGETGELIIGGVGLARYLDPAKDAE"
     CDS_motif       complement(23526..23582)
                     /aSTool="nrps_pks_domains"
                     /database="abmotifs"
                     /detection="hmmscan"
                     /domain_id="nrpspksmotif_ctg17_41_0001"
                     /evalue="2.90E-09"
                     /label="NRPS-A_a3"
                     /locus_tag="ctg17_41"
                     /protein_end="167"
                     /protein_start="148"
                     /score="29.0"
                     /tool="antismash"
                     /translation="WVIFTSGSTGKPKGVAVTH"
     CDS             24169..24693
                     /gene_functions="other (smcogs) SMCOG1188:hypothetical
                     protein (Score: 58.5; E-value: 8.2e-18)"
                     /gene_kind="other"
                     /locus_tag="ctg17_42"
                     /transl_table=11
                     /translation="VRVYDGAVNPADWPLPLFVVWLIMYAVIIVRAGGTYLLGRLARRG
                     VSRIQRVERIMQSARYQHAEQLLRRYGAAAVAVSFLLIGVQTVVNLAAGSIGMSLRRYL
                     PALGLGGAVWALIYSTVGLVGLSAIVTAYRESPAVTLGISAVFVAVIVGLTFGLRRAEA
                     DPGPEDPDPGA"
     PFAM_domain     24220..24534
                     /aSDomain="SNARE_assoc"
                     /aSTool="fullhmmer"
                     /database="32.0"
                     /db_xref="PF09335.11"
                     /description="SNARE associated Golgi protein"
                     /detection="hmmscan"
                     /domain_id="fullhmmer_ctg17_42_0058"
                     /evalue="4.50E-13"
                     /label="ctg17_42"
                     /locus_tag="ctg17_42"
                     /protein_end="122"
                     /protein_start="17"
                     /score="49.7"
                     /tool="antismash"
                     /translation="FVVWLIMYAVIIVRAGGTYLLGRLARRGVSRIQRVERIMQSARYQ
                     HAEQLLRRYGAAAVAVSFLLIGVQTVVNLAAGSIGMSLRRYLPALGLGGAVWALIYSTV
                     G"
     CDS             24853..25023
                     /locus_tag="ctg17_43"
                     /transl_table=11
                     /translation="MPTMQTILRIGSSNCISALRLEQKLPHDCGTPHSRAIGADGHEMI
                     GLSILLRIRPR"
     CDS             25090..25995
                     /locus_tag="ctg17_44"
                     /transl_table=11
                     /translation="MPETKRLRRARRFAERRVTSRGSGALRESYSSSLLESLWLRTPEP
                     DYELAAKSGAPKRPSTKLIAGIVAVFLGLTGSIAVVQLTRGSGGERTTADYLIEQIEQR
                     SQENENLAASNEQRAARLSEAQTSVLGEDRSSELEVLAEKAALTPVTGPGVTLTLIDQD
                     TSALDNDPREAPPEANKVHDEDIQAVINAMFASGAYAVAVNDHRITTTSAVRSAGGAIL
                     VNYDPLRPPYEVVAVGPDDLIDRLDQTQAASYLATISKDYGIGYSASTSAEVTIPAAEL
                     SQPRYAQPKGEQPADSEETL"
     PFAM_domain     25498..25953
                     /aSDomain="DUF881"
                     /aSTool="fullhmmer"
                     /database="32.0"
                     /db_xref="PF05949.12"
                     /description="Bacterial protein of unknown function
                     (DUF881)"
                     /detection="hmmscan"
                     /domain_id="fullhmmer_ctg17_44_0059"
                     /evalue="1.10E-35"
                     /label="ctg17_44"
                     /locus_tag="ctg17_44"
                     /protein_end="288"
                     /protein_start="136"
                     /score="122.6"
                     /tool="antismash"
                     /translation="ELEVLAEKAALTPVTGPGVTLTLIDQDTSALDNDPREAPPEANKV
                     HDEDIQAVINAMFASGAYAVAVNDHRITTTSAVRSAGGAILVNYDPLRPPYEVVAVGPD
                     DLIDRLDQTQAASYLATISKDYGIGYSASTSAEVTIPAAELSQPRYAQ"
     CDS             25992..26324
                     /locus_tag="ctg17_45"
                     /transl_table=11
                     /translation="VIAIIGLIIGIVLGIVLNPEVPAVIQPYLPIAVVAALDALAGGLR
                     AVLSGNFDDRVFVISFFSNSLVAALIVFLGDKLGVGSQLSTGVVVVLGIRIFTNAAAIR
                     RQLFKA"
     PFAM_domain     26052..26315
                     /aSDomain="DUF1290"
                     /aSTool="fullhmmer"
                     /database="32.0"
                     /db_xref="PF06947.12"
                     /description="Protein of unknown function (DUF1290)"
                     /detection="hmmscan"
                     /domain_id="fullhmmer_ctg17_45_0060"
                     /evalue="2.10E-33"
                     /label="ctg17_45"
                     /locus_tag="ctg17_45"
                     /protein_end="108"
                     /protein_start="20"
                     /score="114.3"
                     /tool="antismash"
                     /translation="VPAVIQPYLPIAVVAALDALAGGLRAVLSGNFDDRVFVISFFSNS
                     LVAALIVFLGDKLGVGSQLSTGVVVVLGIRIFTNAAAIRRQLF"
     CDS             26349..27221
                     /locus_tag="ctg17_46"
                     /transl_table=11
                     /translation="MSAQQPHPEDRPLTRRQALAREQGTPLPDSSPEADGEQDAPSAPR
                     LPGPNPEPEDAGTRRDVVGRLASALKFRANRSQLLAGVLCALLGFAFVAQLQQTEDAGF
                     SQLSEPELIRILGDVDSRNQRLEQESASLRRDEDELRSSTNQQEAAQKQAEERARSMQI
                     ITGTVPVTGPGIDVTITAQPGQLSASNLVTLVQELRDAGAEAIEISGHRVVVSTYFTDT
                     PTGGLEIDGEPVDLPIRILAIGQPDTMDTALRIPGGIYDTVEKRGGAMTINQETSLDID
                     STVPQLGSG"
     PFAM_domain     26823..27194
                     /aSDomain="DUF881"
                     /aSTool="fullhmmer"
                     /database="32.0"
                     /db_xref="PF05949.12"
                     /description="Bacterial protein of unknown function
                     (DUF881)"
                     /detection="hmmscan"
                     /domain_id="fullhmmer_ctg17_46_0061"
                     /evalue="7.60E-32"
                     /label="ctg17_46"
                     /locus_tag="ctg17_46"
                     /protein_end="282"
                     /protein_start="158"
                     /score="110.2"
                     /tool="antismash"
                     /translation="RSMQIITGTVPVTGPGIDVTITAQPGQLSASNLVTLVQELRDAGA
                     EAIEISGHRVVVSTYFTDTPTGGLEIDGEPVDLPIRILAIGQPDTMDTALRIPGGIYDT
                     VEKRGGAMTINQETSLDIDS"
     CDS             27330..27734
                     /locus_tag="ctg17_47"
                     /transl_table=11
                     /translation="MPDLTFPASLRYSRDHEWVTETREGSVVRVGISDFAQDQLGDVVF
                     VDLPDVGDSVTANENCGEVESTKSVSDIVAPVSGEVIAVNESLEDAPEVINSDPYGDGW
                     LFDVELSDVSELDTLMDADAYAAAVESEGA"
     PFAM_domain     27357..27722
                     /aSDomain="GCV_H"
                     /aSTool="fullhmmer"
                     /database="32.0"
                     /db_xref="PF01597.19"
                     /description="Glycine cleavage H-protein"
                     /detection="hmmscan"
                     /domain_id="fullhmmer_ctg17_47_0062"
                     /evalue="8.50E-44"
                     /label="ctg17_47"
                     /locus_tag="ctg17_47"
                     /protein_end="131"
                     /protein_start="9"
                     /score="148.4"
                     /tool="antismash"
                     /translation="LRYSRDHEWVTETREGSVVRVGISDFAQDQLGDVVFVDLPDVGDS
                     VTANENCGEVESTKSVSDIVAPVSGEVIAVNESLEDAPEVINSDPYGDGWLFDVELSDV
                     SELDTLMDADAYAAAVES"
     CDS             27734..28660
                     /locus_tag="ctg17_48"
                     /transl_table=11
                     /translation="MSQQNYPQDEAGQTPWYGGDDSAREPRAFPYQTGETPTDPSQNQG
                     GSHAAGEQIAAAAPQRQGYNAQQYGSGPAAQPQYGSQPPYGGQPEYDADSQPQQQYGSQ
                     PYEPQQQYGQQSYEPQQQGGQPAYGSQPQQGYPQQYDSGAQPQYSSEPQYGSQPQGSQP
                     EAGTQASPNAYGNQPVGGHDQQVPSILDPRTGEIHPVSDLNHLQETDALLVVVSGPDAG
                     AQILLDTDVVTVGRSPNADIFLDDVTVSRKHAEFVRTPSGFTLRDTGSLNGTYVGRQLI
                     DSIELQNGADVQIGKFRMIFQQRPLSS"
     PFAM_domain     28427..28618
                     /aSDomain="FHA"
                     /aSTool="fullhmmer"
                     /database="32.0"
                     /db_xref="PF00498.26"
                     /db_xref="GO:0005515"
                     /description="FHA domain"
                     /detection="hmmscan"
                     /domain_id="fullhmmer_ctg17_48_0063"
                     /evalue="2.10E-17"
                     /gene_ontologies="GO:0005515: protein binding"
                     /label="ctg17_48"
                     /locus_tag="ctg17_48"
                     /protein_end="295"
                     /protein_start="231"
                     /score="63.2"
                     /tool="antismash"
                     /translation="VTVGRSPNADIFLDDVTVSRKHAEFVRTPSGFTLRDTGSLNGTYV
                     GRQLIDSIELQNGADVQIG"
     CDS             28666..29142
                     /locus_tag="ctg17_49"
                     /transl_table=11
                     /translation="MAYVSVEVVGVRIELPANQPILLLKALYLPRYLPIWIGTAEANAI
                     GIAQRGLTPPRPLSHHLMLDILESYGAELTEVVITGKENHTFLAELHTSDGKTISARPS
                     DAVALALIAECPVLADEQLIQENGIEAPEADEEEVAQFRDFLDHVSPEDFEGES"
     PFAM_domain     28684..29055
                     /aSDomain="DNase-RNase"
                     /aSTool="fullhmmer"
                     /database="32.0"
                     /db_xref="PF02577.14"
                     /db_xref="GO:0004518"
                     /description="Bifunctional nuclease"
                     /detection="hmmscan"
                     /domain_id="fullhmmer_ctg17_49_0064"
                     /evalue="3.00E-36"
                     /gene_ontologies="GO:0004518: nuclease activity"
                     /label="ctg17_49"
                     /locus_tag="ctg17_49"
                     /protein_end="130"
                     /protein_start="6"
                     /score="123.9"
                     /tool="antismash"
                     /translation="EVVGVRIELPANQPILLLKALYLPRYLPIWIGTAEANAIGIAQRG
                     LTPPRPLSHHLMLDILESYGAELTEVVITGKENHTFLAELHTSDGKTISARPSDAVALA
                     LIAECPVLADEQLIQENGIE"
ORIGIN
        1 ggcgcgcctg cgagcagctc atcgccgatg cccgcgtcga agtcgacggg cagatcgtga
       61 ccgaactcgg aacccgcatc gacccggaga tccagaccgt ccacgtcgac tcgatgcgca
      121 tcgtcaccgc ccccgaccgc gtctacctcg ccttcaacaa gccctccgga gtcgtctcga
      181 cgatggacga ccccgaaggc cggccgagcc tggctgagta cctgcgcgac cggcccgaac
      241 ggctcttcca cgtcggccga ctcgacgccg agaccgaggg gctgctgctc atcaccaacg
      301 acggggagct gtccaaccgc ctgacccacc cgtcctatga gatccccaag acctacctcg
      361 cccaggtgcg cggcccggtt gccaaggacg tcggcgcccg gctgcgcgag ggcatcgaac
      421 tcgacgacgg tatcgcccgg gtcgactcct tcagactcat cgactcaacc cccggacgcg
      481 cgctcgtcga actcgtcctc cacgaaggcc gcaaccggat cgtgcgccgc ctgctcgacg
      541 ccgtcggcaa ccccgtcgac cggctcgtgc gcacccactt cggcccgatc gccctggccg
      601 aacagcgcca gggcaaggtc cgcgacctgc gccccgacga gatcggcgag ctcatgcagg
      661 cggtcggtct gtgagccaga cgatgcgcgt gcacatcgtc ggcaccggcc tgctcggcac
      721 ctcactggga ctcgcgctca ccggtgccgg ccacgcggtg acgctcgccg acctgtcacc
      781 gaccgcccag cggctggcct ccgacctcgg tgccggcacc gtcggcgaac ctgaggccac
      841 cgatgtggtc atcgtcgcca ccccgcccga cgtggccgga caggcgatcc tcaccgcact
      901 cgaccggttc cccggggcga ccgtgaccga tgtcgccagt gttaagaccg tgctgctgca
      961 cgaggtgcgc ggcgcctgcg cacccggtga cctcgaccgc tacatcggct cccatccgat
     1021 ggctggccgc gagaagtccg gagcgatcgc cgcccgcgac gacctgttcg tcggccggcc
     1081 ctgggtggtg tgctccgatg acgacacccc ggctgagcgc ctcgcccaga tcgtcgcgct
     1141 ggccactgac gtcggtgcgg ccgtcgtcca cctcgatccg gagttccacg actcctcagt
     1201 cgcccgcgtc tcgcacgccc cgcaggtgat ggccagcctc atggccgccc agctcgtcga
     1261 catgccgccg gacggagtgg cactggccgg gcagggactg cgcgacgtca cccgcatcgc
     1321 cgcttccgac gccagcctgt ggacccagat cctggcgggc aacgccgccg aggtccgcga
     1381 cgtgctcacc gcaatccggg cagacctcga caccctcatc agcgccctcg acctggaacc
     1441 gggatcgatc gcgacgatcg cgcagacgat caccgccggc aacgacggct acgaccggat
     1501 ccccggcaag cacggccagg caccgcagaa gtacgccgag atcaccgtcc tcatcgacga
     1561 cacccccggt atgctcggca agctcttcgc cgacgtcggc gagctcggca tcaacatcga
     1621 agacatccgg atcgagcacg ccaccggcgt taagctgggc agtgtcgaag tcgctgtcgt
     1681 gccggcacgc cagcgcgaac tcgaagaggg cctcacctcc cgcggctggt gggttcccga
     1741 agccgtcatc gaacacgaag gacaggaatg accgttatcg ccatcgacgg ccccagcggc
     1801 gtcggaaaat ccagcgtctc gaaggccgtg gccgcccacc tcggctacgc ctacctcgac
     1861 accggggcga tgtaccgggc gatgggctgg ctgtgcatga cccgcggcat caccgacccc
     1921 ggcgatgtcg tcgaactcgt ccgcggcgct gacctggaga tctccaccga cccgagcgcc
     1981 ccgaccgtcg ccgtcgacgg catcgacgtg accgaggaga tccgctcggc agaggtctcg
     2041 gccagcgttc aggtcgtctc ggccgtgcct gaggcgcgca gcgagctcat cgagcagcag
     2101 cggcagatca tcgccgcagc tgagcccgga atcgtcgtcg aaggccgcga catcaccacc
     2161 gtggtcgccc ccgacgcccc ggtccgcatc ctcatgaccg ccgatgatga ggtgcgcgtg
     2221 gcccgccgcg ccagggagac ccacggcaat gccgacgccg aggcggtggc tgccacccgc
     2281 gacgtcaccc tcggccgcga tgccaaggac gcccagacga cgagcttcct caccgccgca
     2341 gacggcgtgc acacactcga caccacccac atcgatttcg accagtcggt cggcgcagtc
     2401 ctcgcactcg tcgccgccgc acagaaagcc tgatgaccat gtcaccctct gcacaggagc
     2461 ccggatctca gcctgccgac ggattcgtcg agcaccccga cgattcgctg cccgagcgcg
     2521 tgcaggcgat cgaccacgat gacgccgaac agcgcgccgc ctcgctgcgc gccggcctcg
     2581 accagtacga actggaagag gaggaccggg agctgctcga ggcctacggc gtcatcgagg
     2641 ccgaagacgg cggacgcgga ccggccccgg tgctcgccat cgtcggccgg cccaacgtgg
     2701 gcaagtcgac gctggtcaac aggatcctcg ggcgccgcga ggccgtcgtc gaagacgtcc
     2761 ccggcgtcac ccgcgaccgg gtgagctacc acgccgaatg gaacggccgc ccgctcaccc
     2821 tcgtcgacac cggcggctgg gacatcgatt cgcgcggcat ggcgtcccgc atcgccgaac
     2881 aggccgagat cgccgtgcgg atggccgatg gcgtcgtctt cgtcgtcgac gccaccaccg
     2941 ggccgacggc caccgacgaa catgtcgtgc ggatgctgcg ccggtccggc aagccggtgc
     3001 tgctggcagc gaacaaggtc gatgacgaac gcggagaact catggccgcc gaactctggt
     3061 cactcgggct gggcgaaccg cacccgatct ccgccatgca cggcagggga gtcgccgact
     3121 tcctcgacgc gatcatggag atgctgccgg aggtctcggc gaccggacag accgaagagg
     3181 tcggcggccc gcgccgcatc gccctcgtcg gcaggcccaa cgtcggcaaa tcctcgcttc
     3241 tcaaccagct cgtcggcacc gaacgcgtca tcgtcgacaa caccgccggc actacccgcg
     3301 acccggtcga cgagctcgtc gatctcggcg gcaggcagtg gcgattcatc gacactgccg
     3361 gcatccgcaa gcgtgcccgc cagtcctccg gggcggactt ctacgcggcc ctgcgcaccc
     3421 agaccgcgct cgagcgcgcc gaggtcgccg tcgtgctgct ggaggccaat gagccgctga
     3481 gcgatcagga catgaagatc atccgcctcg tcctcgacgc cggccgtgca ctcgtgctcg
     3541 ccttcaacaa atgggatctg ctcgatgagg agcgccgcca tttcctcgaa cgcgagatcg
     3601 aacgcgatct cggccacgtc gcctgggccc cgcgcgtcaa catctccgcc aagaccggcc
     3661 ggcacgccga gaagctcgtg cccgctatgg aggcggctct cgaaggctgg gacacccgca
     3721 tcccgaccgg ccggttcaac gctttcctcg gcgagctctc agctgccaat ccgcacccgc
     3781 tgcgcggcgg gaagcagccg cgcatcctct tcggcacgca ggcctcgtcc cggccgccga
     3841 agttcgtgct cttcaccacc gggttcctcg atcccagcta ccgccggttc atcatccggc
     3901 ggctgcggga gaccttcggc ttcaccggca ccccgatcga tgtgagcatg cggatccggg
     3961 agaagaggaa gggacgttga ccagcgcggg ccggccgggg accgctgagg cggtccggcc
     4021 ccgcgagtgg gcgctgccgc ggttcacgat catcgtcctc ggcttggccg ggctgttctt
     4081 cgccgtcgga ttcatcaagg acctccagct catcattgcc ccggtgttcc tggccttcaa
     4141 cctcgtgatc gtcggctatc cggtgcaggc ctggctggtc cgccgccgcg tcccggccgc
     4201 cgctgccgct gttgtgaccg tgctgctggt gctcagcgtc gtggcggcct tcttcgcact
     4261 gaccggctgg tcgatcgccg agctcgtcct cgtcatcccc gaatactccg atgaactcga
     4321 caagctctac cgcgacctgc tcgccggcag ctcatcgctg ggtctgactc ccgagttcgt
     4381 caaggagcag atggcgaact tcgacgtcaa ccagctcgcc gccgcgctgc gcgaagtgct
     4441 gtcgaacgcg accctggtcg tgacgctcgt gacgactgcg atcatggcga ccttcttcat
     4501 cgtcatggac tctctggcct tcccacggcg catgaccctg gcctcgggcg tgcagccgcg
     4561 cttcgtagag gcgatgaaca ccttcgccgt cggcgtgcgc cgctactggg tcgtcgccac
     4621 cgtcttcggc ctcatcgtcg ccgccctcga cgtcgtcgcc ctcatcatca tcggcgtgcc
     4681 gctggcgctc gtgtggggtg tgctggcgtt cctgaccaac tacatcccca acatcggctt
     4741 tgtcatcggc ctggtgccgc cggccatcat ggcgctgatc gaaggcggct ggtgggacgc
     4801 cctgtgggtc gtgattgcct acagcctgct caacttcgtc atccaggcga tcatccagcc
     4861 gaagttcacc ggccagtccg tcggcgtcac ccccttcatc tcgtttttgt ccctgctgtt
     4921 ctgggtgtgg gtcctcgggt ggttcggtgc gctgctggcc ctgccggcga ccctgctggt
     4981 caaggctctg ctcgtcgacg tcgacccgcg cgcccgctgg atcaacctgc ttgtcgcctc
     5041 cgatgtgcgc gctgcagagt ccccactcct tgccagcccg agcgagtcga tggacacctc
     5101 aggtgaggag tctcacgccg agacggtgga ggactcccag ccggggctga cgatgagtga
     5161 aacggcagta cctggtcgct caccgaagcg tgcggtcatc gacctcgact gaccgcccct
     5221 gcaggaaggc gcagtcgtga agaccctcct cagcatcatc gtgagtgctc tgctgcgggt
     5281 cgtcagcgcc gcagccgtgt gtgcgctcgc cgccctcgtg ctcctggcgc tggccgggcg
     5341 gcaggtgaaa agctgcgtcc agacggcacc catctcagcc tcacagcact ggccgcgcag
     5401 tcgccgtcgc caccgcggtg acgctcatgg cccgacggcg ggttgccggg ctggactgag
     5461 accggtgtgc acagcctgcc tctctcgata gacttggcca atggcacaga tactcgatat
     5521 ccatcctgag aacccgcagc cgcggctcat ccgccaggcc gccaaggcca tcgccgatgg
     5581 cggtctcgtc gcctacccga ccgactcctg ctacgcgctc gggtgcgcgc tggagaacaa
     5641 ggacggcatc gagcggatcg tccgcatccg ccagctcgac tccaagcacc acttcacgct
     5701 catgtgccac gacttcgcgc agctgggcca gttcgtcatc gtcgacaact acgccttccg
     5761 caccatcaag tccctgacgc cggggcccta caccttcatc atgaaggcga cgaaagacgt
     5821 gccgcggaag atgatgcatc cgaagaagca ctcggtcggc gcccggattc cgcagaacgc
     5881 caccgcactc gcactggtcg aggaggtcgg cgagccgatc ctgtcctcaa ccctgctgct
     5941 gcccgatcac gaggagccgc tgacccacgc tgaggacgtc gccgaggcgc tcggaaagca
     6001 cgtcgacgtc atcatcgact ccggcgtgcc cggcaccact ccgacctcgg tcatcgactt
     6061 cacacccggc tcaccggtcg tgcgccggat cggcgccggc gacatctccc gcttcgacga
     6121 catcgacgaa gcgtaaccgc cagtcccgaa agcccgagcc gcggggccca gcccagtgtt
     6181 tagctctcag cgctgcccgg ggctgagctc gagagccgag acccacagct gtgagagctt
     6241 gtcggccagt tcctcgacgc ctgcttcgct gcagtagcgc tgctggggct cgtcgacgta
     6301 gatcgacttg cacgtgcggc tcaccatcgc cgagagcgcc ttggccgtca ggtccgggtc
     6361 gaggtcggag cggatgtgcc cggctgcctg catctgctcg atgctgcgcc tgttgcgccg
     6421 gtagaacacc cggttgcgcg ccagccggat gtcccggatc tccggatcga ccgcagcgac
     6481 ctgatccatg agcgcaacct cccgggcgtt gtcccggtac cggcgcacgt acactccagt
     6541 ggccttccgg atcttggcga tgagcgcctc gggaccggga acgtctgtgc cggggtcatg
     6601 gtccggggcg ccccacgcat gatcggctgc gaccaccggg gcgtaggact cctcgatgat
     6661 cgcggcgagg atctcctgcc ggttggcgaa gtacgtgtac agcgtgccgg tcgagcagcc
     6721 ggcccgctcg gtgatcgccg agagccgggt ggagaagtaa ccctgctcat agaacacgtc
     6781 gatcgccgcg tcgatgaggg cctgccgggt gcggcggccg cgctcagtca gcggtgcacc
     6841 gggctgacgc tggatggtca tcgctcactc cttcacagtt cgatcgagcg cttgcggatc
     6901 ttgcccgtcg ggcccttcgg caggccgtcg acgatgcgga tgatgcgcgg gaccttatag
     6961 gccgacagcg actgccggca ccacgcctca atctcatcat cggtcagctc ggcgccgggc
     7021 atcggggtga cgacagcggc gacctgctgg ccgtagtggt cgtcggcagc cccgatgaca
     7081 gcggcttcga agacctgcgg atgggcgtag agaacctcct cgacctcacg cggatagacg
     7141 ttgtagccgc cgtggatgat gaggtccttg agccggtcga cgatgaagag atagccgtcc
     7201 tcatcgacat acccgagatc cccggtgcag aagaacccgt cggcatcgaa cgcctcagcg
     7261 gtggcctcgg gctggttcca atagccgagc atcacgagcg ggccgcgcag ccgcacctcg
     7321 ccggtctgtc ccgagccgca cgcctgaccg gtggcaggat cgacgatccg cacgtccatc
     7381 gtcggggcag gcaggccgac cgagccgatc ttgtcctcac cctcggcggc gttgaacgtg
     7441 ccgaacgcgc aggtctcagt cagcccgtag ccctcggtga tcgacgcgcc gaaccgggtg
     7501 tggaaggcgc gcatgaggtc cagcgagatc gccgccccac cggagagcgc caagcgcagc
     7561 tgcggagtca tgacgtcctc gtgggcagtc gcgtaggtga gcgcattcca catcgtcggc
     7621 acgcctgcga cgatcgtgag ctcgtcggcg atgatcgtct ccagcagctc atcgggatcg
     7681 aaacgcggca gcagggtgat ggcggcgccg ttggcgagca ctgggtaagc caccgaaccg
     7741 agcccgaaga cgtggaacag cggcagtgcg gtgccggccc ggtcggcagg ggacaggccg
     7801 gccaccgtct cgccggcggt gacgccggtg agcagggtgc gcgctgagag catcgccccc
     7861 ttcgggcggc cggtggtgcc cgaggtgtag agcagcagca cgcagtcccc gggatcccgg
     7921 gtcaccgggg cgaagtccgg gctcgcctgc ggcagcgcgt ccatgtcgac gggtgtgagc
     7981 agttcggcgg tgatgccgag cgcctctgcg gccgcagtgc ccgcctcagg gcagatcggg
     8041 tgcatgatga ggcggctggc gccggaatcg gagagcacga agctcagttc gggaaccgtt
     8101 gaaaggggat tgaggcacac ggtgatcgcc ccgcaggcct cgaccgcgaa gaactcgatg
     8161 aggaactcag gacaggtcgg ggcgatgagg ccgacgcgct cacctggttg gagtccggcc
     8221 gcctggagcc ggcgtgcgcg agcggcgatc gcatcgacga actgccggta ggtcagggat
     8281 gtgcgctgag cggcgcgcgg gccgcgcacc gcgatgttct ccggccgggt gcgcgcgtgc
     8341 tccagcagcg ggtcgagaag cgacacctgc gacatgagga tctcctttca ggaggtaaac
     8401 gttcgttcgt tagttcttga aattgacgct cacctcaact ataagttgag atgtcacctg
     8461 catcacagac gcagcaggag agttcttcag aaggggcacc catggacgtc tcaggcgcag
     8521 tcgccgtcgt caccggcggc gccggcggca tcggccaggc catcgccgca cagctcatcg
     8581 accgcggggc ctccgtgatg ctcgccgacg tcgccgacac agtctccgtg gtcgcctccg
     8641 cactcggctg ccgcgcctgg cagggcgact gcgcatccga agacggcatc accgaactcc
     8701 tcgcccgcac ccgcgccgaa ctcggtgaga tcgacctcta cttcgccaat gccggcatcg
     8761 ccggtgcgcg cggactcggc gaatccgacg ccgactggga cgcgatcctc cacatcaacc
     8821 tgcgcgccca catccgcgct gcccaggcgc tcatccccac ctggcaggcc aggggagcag
     8881 gctgcttcgt caccaccgcc tcggcggcgg gcctgctgac ccagatcgga caggccggct
     8941 acgccgtgtc caagcacgcc gcgctcgcct tcgccgaatg gctgtccatc acctacggcg
     9001 atgacggcat ccaggtcgcc tgcctgtgcc cgatgggcgt gcgcaccgaa ctgctcatgg
     9061 ccgggctcga cagcgaggac cccgccgaac gcgttgccag ccgctcagtc tccgaggccg
     9121 gtgaggtgct cagccccgaa tacgtcgccg cctgcatcat gagggcgatc gacgacggca
     9181 cgttcctcat cctgccccac ccggaagtcg ccgagatgtt ccagatgaag ggctccgact
     9241 acgaccgatg gctgcgcggc atgcgccgct accaggcccg gctcaaagcc gaggcccgca
     9301 cacacgagaa cacctgagag aaaggccagc gatgttcgac gagaccgacc gcgccaagga
     9361 gctgcgcgag aagctggagt ccttcatgga ctcccacatc tatccagccg aacccgtcta
     9421 ccgcgagcag atggcatccc aggatgaccc gcatgccgtc ccgccgatcc tccaggagct
     9481 caagggcgaa gcccgatccc gaggactgtg gaacctcttc cacccgcacg aggaatgggg
     9541 cccgggcctg acgaacctcg aatacgcccc actggccgag atcatgggcc gttcaccgaa
     9601 cctggcgcct gaggcgacga actgcaacgc cccggacacc ggcaacatgg aggttctcac
     9661 gctcttcggc accgatgagc acaaggagaa gtacctgcgc ccgctgctcg acggtgagat
     9721 cgcctccggg ttcgcgatga ccgaaccggc cgtggccagc tcggatgcca ccaacatcga
     9781 gatgcgcatg gagaaggacg gcgacggcta ccttctcaac ggccgcaaat ggttcacctc
     9841 caatggcgcc cgcccggact gcaaggtcct catcgtcatg ggcaagacgg acccgaacgc
     9901 cgagaagcac cgccagcagt cgatgatggt cgtgcccacc ggtgcccccg gtgtcgagat
     9961 cgtccgctcc ctgccggtct tcggctacct cgaccgcgaa agccacgccg aagtgacctt
    10021 caccgatgtg cgcgtcgagg ccaaggacgt gctcaagggc gaaggcgagg gattcgcgat
    10081 ctcccaggcc cgcctcggtc ctggccgcat ccaccattgc atgcgcgcca tcggcatggc
    10141 cgaacgcgct ctggaatcca tgtgccgccg cgcccatgaa cgggtggtct tcggcgagcc
    10201 gctggcagcc aaagccaaca ttcaggactg gatcgccgaa tcccgcgtcg acatcgacca
    10261 ggcccgcctg ctgaccctgc atgccgctga catgatggac aaggtcggca acaaggaggc
    10321 ccgcaacctc atctccgaga tcaaggtcgc agcaccgaag gtcgccctga gcgtcatcga
    10381 ccgagcgatc caggtccacg gtggagccgg tttgaccgac gacttcccac tggccgagat
    10441 gtacgcccac gcccgcaccc tgcggatcgt cgacggcgcc gatgaggtcc acaagatgac
    10501 catcgcccgc cgtgagctgc gcaagtacgc atcctgaccc gcacagccac ctgaccacac
    10561 accccgaacc tgaaggagaa cttatgaccc agcgcaccgc catcgtcacc ggaggcgccc
    10621 gcggcatcgg cgccgcgatc gccgagcggc tggccgccga cggcatgaag gtcgccgtcg
    10681 tcgacctgag cgaagacgcc tgcagcgatg tcgtcgcccg catcggcgca gccggcggac
    10741 aggccatcgg catcggtgcc gacatcaccg atgaggacca ggccaacgcc gccgttcagc
    10801 gcaccgctga ggagctcggc gccccgactg tgctcgtcaa caacgccggc atcatcaagg
    10861 acaacctgct gttcaagatg acctcggctg acttcacgaa ggtcctcgac gtccacctga
    10921 ccggcaactt cctcatgacc aaggcctgcc agtcccatat ggtcgagcag aagttcggcc
    10981 gcatcatctc gatgtcctcg acctcggcgc tgggcaaccg cggacagacg aactactcgg
    11041 ccgccaaggc cggcatccag gggatgacga agacgtatgc gattgagctc ggcaagttcg
    11101 gcgtcaccgc caacgcgatc gccccgggct tcatcgaaac cgatatgacg aaggcgaccg
    11161 ccgagcgcgt cggcgtcgag ttcgacgact tcgtcgccat ggccgtcagc cagatcccgg
    11221 tcgcccgctc cggcaagccc gaggacatcg cccacaccgc atcgttcctc gccagcgaag
    11281 gagccggctt cgtctccggc caggtcatct acgtcgccgg cggacccaag gactgacctg
    11341 gtgagcgaac acgcacgcat tgacgaggcg gtcgcggcag ccacagccgc ggccgccggg
    11401 ctcaccggcg ccgaggcgga agcgcgggcc ccgcacgccg ggctgctcta cgactacggc
    11461 ctggcctggg tgaacttccc gcgcggcgcc ggcggtctgg gcgtctcggc gagcctgcag
    11521 gactacgccg atgccgccgt tgacgccgct gggctgcacc ggccggaccc gcacgacaac
    11581 gcgatcggct tcggcatggc cgccccgact atcgccgcct acggcaccgc tgaacagaag
    11641 acgtggctca gacgcatcta cacgcttgag acgatcgtct gccagctctt cagcgaaccc
    11701 ggcgccggtt ccgacctcgc cgccgtcgca acgaaggccg tccgcgacgg ggacacctac
    11761 cgggtgaccg ggcagaaggt gtggacctcc ggagcgcaca acgctgacct ggcgatcctc
    11821 atcgcccgca ccgacccgag tgtgcccaag catcgcggac tgagctactt cctgctcgac
    11881 atgcacgccc ccggggtcga gacccgcgga ctgcgccaga tcaccggcga ggccgaattc
    11941 aacgaagtgt tcctcaccga tgtgccggtg cctgcatcca tgcgcctcgg tgagcctggc
    12001 gagggctgga agatcgcgaa caccacgctg aacaacgaac gggtggcgat cggcggggga
    12061 gcaccgcgcg aaggcggcat gctcggcgtt gtcacgcggg cctggcgcga gcagccggag
    12121 gtgcgcgatc cgctgctgca cgacgagctc atgcggctgt gggtcgaatc cgaagccgcc
    12181 cggatgctcg gagagcgcac cgcccagcag gtcgccgccg gccagcccgg gcccgaaggg
    12241 tctggtgcga agctgtcctt tgcgcgcaac gcccagcagc tctccgccct tgatgtgcgg
    12301 atgcggggag tcgacgggct gcgccacgac agctacgaga tgcgccggcc cgagcactat
    12361 tcgatgaccg gccgcacccc ggtctaccgg tacctgcgtg cgaagggcaa ctcgatcgaa
    12421 ggcggcacca gcgagatcat ccgcaacatc atcgccgaac gcgtcctcgg actgcccggc
    12481 gaacaccgca ccgacaaaga cctgccgttc aaggatctgc ccagatgacc atcgaaatgc
    12541 tcgacaccga actggccgcc gacctcagac gcaccgtgcg cgcgttcctc accgaacgct
    12601 gcgaccccgg caccgtcgcc gaggtgtacg acgaccctgc catcgcctcc cgcgagctca
    12661 acgacgggtg ggctcgcgaa ctcgggctcg cgggactgct cgtccccgaa gcagacggcg
    12721 gagccggcgc cagcctcgcc gaagccgccg tcgtcgccca cgcgatcggt cggcatgccg
    12781 caccgctgcg cttcctcacc tccggcgtca tcgccaccac cctggcaacc cgcgccggag
    12841 accgcgacct ggcagccgcc ctggctgcgg gcgaccggta cgccgccgtc gcctttccgg
    12901 ccaccagccc gaccctgaac agcggactgg cggcagccac cgcctcgaat gcggacgagg
    12961 cgggcacagc ccacgtcagc ggcaccatcg caggtgtgat ggaagcagca ggtgctgatg
    13021 atctcatcgc cgtgctcggc agcggggagg acacaacgat cgtcgtcatc gaccccgcgg
    13081 aggcacgcat tctgcccttc ctcagcctgg acgagacccg cagactcgcc gacatcaccg
    13141 tcgagaacgc agcggcacgg atcgtcgcca ccggccccca ggcggtggct gcggtcgagg
    13201 cggcgacgct ggccgggcag gtggcgctgg ctgccgaact cgccggaacc gcggcccagg
    13261 cgctctccac caccctggac tacgtgcgca cccgcgtgca gttcgggcgt gcggtcggct
    13321 cctaccaggc gatcaaacat cggctcgccg atctgtggct ggccgtcagc caggccgatg
    13381 ccgctgccac atacgctgct cagacggcgg cgaactggca gcgcggggac gaggatctgc
    13441 gcgaggcccg gatctgcgca ctcaccgcgc tcgcctacgc cgctccggtc gccgtgcagg
    13501 ccgccgagga agccgtgcag ctgcacggcg gaaacggcat gacctgggag tatccgatcc
    13561 acctgctgct caagcgggcc aaggccggcg agctgaccct cggacatccg gcagccaacc
    13621 gcgcagccct ggccgaactc actgagcttc ccgtgtggtg aggatcacac agacgcaata
    13681 gactgacggg gcgcccctcg tcatccagaa aggacaccca tgacagacgc agtcatcgtc
    13741 tccaccgccc gcacgccgat cggcagggcc tatcgcggcg ccttcaacaa cacccagccg
    13801 caggaactcg ccggccacgc catccgccac gccgtcgagc gcgccggcat cgagggtgct
    13861 gaagtcgacg acgtcatcct cggcgccgcc ctccagcagg gctcccagag cggcaacatc
    13921 gcccgccagg ccgccttgcg cgccggcctg cccgtcaccg tctccggcat gacgatcgac
    13981 cggcagtgct cctccggcct gatggcgatc gccaccgcgg ccaagcagat cacccacgac
    14041 ggcatgaaga tcgccgtcgg cggcggtgtc gaatcggtct cactcgtcca gaacgacaag
    14101 atgaacacct tccgcgccaa ggacccgtgg ctggtcgaga acatcccagg cctgtacctg
    14161 ccgatgctcc acaccgccga ggtcgtcgcc gaacgctacg aggtctcccg cgaggaccag
    14221 gacgcctacg cgtacgaatc ccagatgcgc accgccgccg cccaggatgg cggccgcctc
    14281 gatgcggaga tcgtgccgct ggagtccgtg cagctgatcc aggacaggga gaccaaggag
    14341 atctccgaga agaccgtcac cctgaccaag gacgagggca accgcccgca gaccaccctg
    14401 gacggactcg ccggcctcaa cccggtgctc gaacccggtg tcgcctccgc ccacccgtct
    14461 atcaccgccg gcaacgcctc ccagctctcc gacggcgcct cggccgcggt tctcatgtcc
    14521 gatgacgagg cctcccgccg tgggctcgag ccgctgggcg tctaccgcgg catggccgtg
    14581 gccggctgcg aaccggatga gatgggaatc ggcccggtct tcgccgtgcc gaagctgctc
    14641 gatcagcacg gactgagcgt cgacgacatc gatctgtggg agctcaatga ggccttcgcc
    14701 gtgcaggcac tgtactgccg cgaccggctc ggcatcgacc cggagcgcta taacgtcgac
    14761 ggcggcggca tctccgtcgg ccacccctac ggcatgaccg gcgcccggct caccggccac
    14821 gccctcatcg agggcaagcg acgcggcgcg aagctcgtcg tcgtcaccat gtgcatcggc
    14881 ggcggcatgg gcgccgccgg cctcttcgag gtctgctgac atcagccggc ccgcgcccgg
    14941 cggtcaccgt tgaccgccgg gcacacccga attccgaaca tcacgatccg aggagagacg
    15001 atgagcattt cggagacccg tccctggctc aagacctaca gccacctgtc ccagctccat
    15061 gagcccgtcc cgcacaccac cggcgatgcg ctgctgcgcg agacggtcga gaagttcccc
    15121 gatcgccgcg ccatcgccta cttcggatac gagcccacgt gggccgacat cgcccgccag
    15181 accgacgcct acgccgcctg gctgaccgac aagggcatcg gcaagggcga ccggatcggc
    15241 gtgtacctgc agaacactcc gcactaccac atcgctgtgt tcggggcgtg gaaggtcggc
    15301 gcgatcccgg tgccgctcaa cccgatgtac cgcgacgagc tcagccatat cttcgccgat
    15361 tccggcatcc gcggcctcgt cgtctccgcc gccgcccacc tcgaccgggt caagacctac
    15421 agccaggacc tcgaatgggt gctcacctgc caggacaccg acttccagac gaccaacgac
    15481 gaacgcatct tcgggatctt cgccgaccac tacgacaccg gctgcgaaga gctcctcgac
    15541 gtcgtcaaag ccaacgaggg ccgtgcggtg cccgcccctg agctcagccc agacgacacc
    15601 gcgatcatcg gctacacctc cggtacctcc ggccggtcga agggcgcagc ggtcacccat
    15661 cgcggcgtga gcgtcaactc cctgtccctg ggcatgcacc aggggcttga cgagaacgac
    15721 gtcatcttca ccctcgcccc ggtcttccac atcaccggct tcgtctgcca gttcatcgcc
    15781 tccgtcgcca tcggcgcggc cctggcgatg aactaccggt tcgaaccggc cagcaccctg
    15841 gagatcttcc gccgcgagaa gccgcagtac atggccggcc cggccacggc ttacatggcg
    15901 ctgctggcgc acccgacctt cgagaccgac gccttcgact ccttcaaatc actcatgtcc
    15961 ggcggtgctc cgctgcccga tgcgatcgtg cggaagttcg aagagcgcac cggccactac
    16021 atcggccagg gctacgggct gactgagacg accgcgcagt gcatcgtcgt cccgccgggc
    16081 atgcgcgccc cggtcgaccc cgacagcggc aacctgtcct gcgggctgcc ggtgcccgac
    16141 accgtcgtgc gcatcctcga cgacgacggc aacgaactcg gcccccgtga ggtcggtgag
    16201 atctgcgtgc gcggcccgat ggtcgtcagc gagtacatca acaacccaag cgcctcggcc
    16261 tcggagatcc ccggcgggga gctcagaacc ggcgatgtcg gtttcatgga cgaagacggc
    16321 tgggtgttca tcgtcgaccg caagaaggac atgatcaacg ccgccggctt caaagtctgg
    16381 ccgcgcgagg tcgaagacgt cctctacacc caccctgccg tgctcgaagc cgccgtcgtc
    16441 ggcgtacccg atgagtaccg cggcgaaacg gtcaccgcct ttgtcagcct gcagcccggc
    16501 gctgaggcca ccgaggacga gctcgtcgcc tactgccgtg agcacctggc cgcctacaag
    16561 gccccgcgcc acgtcaactt catcgaagcg ctgcccaaga ctgcctcggg caagatcctg
    16621 cgccgcgaga tgcgccgcat cggagccgag caggtctccg gcgaggcgag ctgagtcaca
    16681 cgcccgaccc gctcccgcaa gctgctgcgg gactatgatc gagaggcgga tgccacacgg
    16741 cgtccgcctc tcggcacgtt cgccccccac cgtccgtcga aaggcccgac cgatcgccag
    16801 ccgcaaccgc ttcctcgaca gggagatcct cgccctcgcg ctgccggcac tcggcgcgct
    16861 ggccgccgaa ccggtgttcc tgctcgccga caccgcgatg gtcggacacc tgggaccggc
    16921 ctcgctgggt gcgcttgcga tcgcctcaac gatcatccag acggtgctcg gcctcatgat
    16981 cttcctcgcc tatgccacca ccccgcgggt cgcccgcaag ctcggtgaag gcaacacccc
    17041 ggccgcgatc ggcgccggct tcgatggcat ctggctggcg ctgctgacct cggtgctcct
    17101 gctggcagca ggactgccgc tgcttcaggt gccgatcagc tggttcaacc ccacgcccgc
    17161 ggtggcagcc ggcgctcacg cctatcttgc gatctcctgg tggggactgc cgttcatgct
    17221 catcgtcatt gccgccaccg ggctgctgcg cggtctgcag gacaccaaaa ccccgctgta
    17281 cgtggccgtc ggcgggttcc tggccaacat cgtcctcaat gccgtgttca tctacggcct
    17341 cggcatgggc gtggccggtt ctgcgctggg ctcggtcatg gcgcatgtgg gcatgtgctc
    17401 gatctacctc gtcatcgctg tgcgcgccgc ccgccgccac cacgcaccca tccggccgga
    17461 ctggtccggc gtgctcgcct cggcccggac ctccggctgg ctgctcatgc gcaatatgtc
    17521 gctgcgggca gcgatgatcg tcctcatcgt gctcgccacc ggcttgggaa ccgtccagct
    17581 ggcggccatc cagatcatcc agacgctgtt caactccctc gccctcgtcc tcgacgcgct
    17641 cgccatcgcc ggacaggcga tgatcggcct gcagctgggc taccgcaacc gcgaacaggt
    17701 ctcagcgatc aaccggcggc tcgtccagtg gggtatcggc ttcggtgtcc tcgtcggcat
    17761 cgttctggcc gccgtctcac cgctcatcgg cttcgtcttc acctccgatg cggatgtgcg
    17821 cagcctgctg accccgctcg tcatcgtcct ggcgatcggc atgccgctcg ccggatacgt
    17881 cttcactctc gacggcgtgc tcatgggcgc cgaggacgcc cgctacctcg cctttgcgca
    17941 gctggccgcc ttcctcggct actgcggcat cctcgcgctc atctacgccc aatggccgac
    18001 ggtgacggtg ctgtgggcct gcttcgggat cggcttcgtc gccctgcgcg cgatcggcct
    18061 gggcttccgg gtgcgcaacg acggctggat ccgccgcgcc gaggcagtcg ccgagcgctc
    18121 ctgaccgcca gacgggatct gcgcagaaac cgcggctgcg accattacgc tggtggaggc
    18181 cgatgacgga gaggacactc atgcacatca caccgctgcc tgcagactac acgcctgagc
    18241 gcgcacgcgc gctgctgctg cccttcctgc tgcagtgcat caactggtcg cacagctcac
    18301 cggagctcga cgcctcggtc atcgaagccg acgaccagct cgctgcctac gtcgacggct
    18361 ggggccgcga cggcgacatc gccgtcatcg cctgggatga ggatcaccag ccggtcggcg
    18421 ctgcctggtg tcggctgctg agcgatccgc ccggctacgg gtgggtggcc gatgacattc
    18481 ccgaggtgtc catcgccgtg gcgcccgacg cccagggcaa gggggccggc cgccagctgc
    18541 tgcacacgct gtgccgactc gctgctgtgt ccggtcaccc ggcgctgagt ctgtcggtgt
    18601 ccgacggcaa catgtccaag cacctctaca cgcagctcgg attctcagac atcggccgct
    18661 caggcgacag cgatgtcatg ctcaaggtgc tctgaggccg ccgctttgcc gagaacgcgg
    18721 cggggcaggt cacctcggca gctgcggcag cttctcctcg tacagccacg ggtcgacgat
    18781 cggcgcgact gaggagccgg tgacctctgc tgccaggtcg aggaagtcgg cggtcgtgac
    18841 gtagccgtac cggtggcgct gcgtccagcc gcgcagcagc cgccggaacc actcctcgcc
    18901 tacgtgaagc ctgagggcgt gcagcgtcag cgccccgcgc ttgtagatcc ggtcatcgaa
    18961 catgtcggct gggccgggat cggccagcac cagatcctgg cgctggctgt cgagcaggtc
    19021 ccagtggatc tgggcgagct catcggtgcg gccgcgtccg gcggcctggg cccacagcca
    19081 ttcggcgtag caggcgaagc cctcattgag ccagatgtcc gaccagtggg tgagagtgag
    19141 tgaattgccg aaccactggt gggccatctc gtgggcgacg agccgttcgg cctcccaggt
    19201 cgcggccagg tggttcgggc ccaggatcga cagcggctgg gactccagcg ggatctcgag
    19261 gacgtcatcg gtgatgacga cgccgtagtg ctcgaagggg tacgggccga accagtcggt
    19321 gaagatgcgc atcatgtcgt gctgcttgcc cagagcccgc tgggcgcgct cccgcagtcc
    19381 gcgtgagcag gcgatgctca tcggcaccgg gcccggccgc tgggccggtg ccagctcggt
    19441 cgtctcgtac tgcccgatct gcacggtcgc caggtacggg gccagcggcg cctgggactc
    19501 ccacacccac cgggtgcgcc cggccttgcg ggaggtgctc acgagccggc cgttggagat
    19561 gacggcatac ggcgactcga cgagcaccga gatgcggaag tcggctttgt tcgagggatg
    19621 gtcgttgcac ggaaaccagg tggccgcacc gttgggctgg ccggcgacga gcaccccgtc
    19681 ggtcagctcc tcccagccga catctcccca catgcccatc gccggctgcg gattgccggc
    19741 gtaggagatc tcgacggtgc tcacagtacc gcgctgatag gtccggcggg ggaggacgat
    19801 gagtttgcgg ccgcgctgcc gccaccgtgc ccgggtgccg tcgacgatcg ccttggacac
    19861 ctgcaggccg gcgaggtcga gttcgaaggc gctgctgtcc tccagcagcc gcacccgcag
    19921 ccgggcgtgg ccggcgagcc ggttgggggc gatgcggtaa tcgagcgtga ggtcgtagtg
    19981 ctcgacacgc agcatggtgg tgccggagtc aggtgtgtag gagtcgacag cggtcaacgg
    20041 gcgtcctcgg aatcggtcgg ggtctcagct gggcaggtgg tgcgttctgt gccggccggt
    20101 gcgggccggt gcggggtctc cggcagcggc ggggcgtcga tccaggggac gacggggttg
    20161 ccggagaagt aggcgtgcgg gggcacgaac tcaccgcgca tgaccagcga ggttggcccg
    20221 acggtggcgg cctggccgat cgtggccgcg ggcaggatga cgctgttggg cccgagtgta
    20281 gcgcctgggt cgagggtgac ggtgtcgagt gccatcaccc ggtcgtggaa caggtgcgtc
    20341 tggacgacac agccgcggtt gacggtcgaa ttgtcggcca gggtcacgag gtcggcttcg
    20401 ggcagccagt aggtctcgca ccacacgccg tggccgatct tcgcgccgag agcgcggagg
    20461 aaccacacga gtgccggggt gccgacggca gtgcgcgcga accacggggc ggcgacgagt
    20521 tcgacgaagc agtcggcgac ctcattgcgc cagatgaagc tcgaccacag cggatgctca
    20581 ctcggctgtg tcctgccgac aaggacccac ttggcgatga ccgcagtgcc ggcggcgacc
    20641 gcgccagcgg ccatcatgac gacaccggag ccgatgacca gcgtcaacgg tgccagcacc
    20701 gccgccgagg tgccggtcgc ctgggccagc tgcgcaccag ccgacagcag cccgtagagg
    20761 gtgatgagca gcccggtgat gagcaggccc gcggtgatga ccgacaggcc gcgcagcgcc
    20821 tcccagcagc cgcgggcgaa cttgagccga gccggcggat tgtaggtcag cgactcatcg
    20881 gcatcgactt cgctgcggcg cagctccacc ggcggcgacc cgatccacga gctgcccttc
    20941 ttcgccttgg cgggtgctgc tgagagcacg gcgacgaggg cgttcttcgg cacccggcgg
    21001 ccggcggcgg cgatgccgga gttgccgagg aaggcgcgtt tgccgacctt cgcccggccg
    21061 atgcgcatcc agccgtggcc gagctcataa gaggcgacca tcgtgtcatc ggcgaggaac
    21121 gccccggagg cgatctgcgt catcgacggc accagcagca cggtggagat ctcgacatcg
    21181 cgcccgacct tcgcgccgag gatccgcagc cacaccggag tgatgaggct ggcgtagagc
    21241 gggaacagca gctcccgggc catgtcgagg atccgctcag tggcccacag ccggaagccc
    21301 atcatcgaac gcaccgggaa cagcccctca cgcatcccga gggccagcgt gcgcactgcg
    21361 atgacgacga gtgcggcggt ggagacgaac cacagcagcg cctgcaccgg cgcccaggcc
    21421 agcagcgtca gcggctgggc gaacacctcg ggcccggtga gcgcgagcat gagcgccacg
    21481 cccgggatga gcgcgagata cgggatgagg gcatggaact gggagccgag cgcgtagaac
    21541 aggaacgggg tgcgggcccg gcgggtcggc ggatcgggcc aggtgcggcg cttcttgccg
    21601 atccgcacgg caggcgagcc ggagaacacc tggttcttgc gcacccggcc ggtgaccgcg
    21661 gagccgggct cgacgcgggc gtcggcaccg atccgggtgc cgggcatgag ggtcgagcgg
    21721 gcgccgacgg tggcgtcgcg gccgatgtcg atcgtgccga tgcgcagcag gtcgccgtcg
    21781 acccaccagc ccttgaggtc gacctcgggt tcgacggcgg caccgcggtc gatcgtcagc
    21841 agtccggtga ccggcgggat ggtgtgcatg tcgacgtccg ggccgatccg gttgcccagc
    21901 agccgggcgt accacgtcac ccagggtgcg ttggcgacgg acaccgcgcc ggcgaggtcc
    21961 tggatgtgct cggcgagcca cagtcgcagg tgcacgctgc ctgagcgcgg gtacactccc
    22021 ggcctgactc ctgccatgag ggcgcgggcg ctgagcgcgg agacgagcat cttgccccag
    22081 ccggagacga accccgccca cagcacgatg acgagccacc acggggtggt gatgagcggt
    22141 gcgccctgcc aggcggcgag gttggctgcg gccatgagga ggacgaccca gcgcatcccg
    22201 gccaggatcg tcacgagcgt gccgagcagc gtctgcagca actgcatcga ccggcgggtg
    22261 cgggtgacgg tgcgatgctg gccgggcacc gcgctgccgg tgccctcgtc gccgaggcac
    22321 agttcggcca gcgccccgaa gcgcggatgg gagtagacgt cgccgacggt gatggtggtg
    22381 tgccgggcgc gcaaccggga gacgagctgg gcggcggcca gggagccgcc gccggcggtg
    22441 aagaagtcgg tgtccatgct cgggcggccg ccgaggaccg cctgccactg ctcggcgatc
    22501 cagtcggcct cctcgggcac cgcctcaccg gaggtgtcgt cgacgaggtc ggcaagcggc
    22561 cacggcaggg cattgcggtc gaccttgccg gaggtcttcg tcggcagcgt gtcgacgacc
    22621 gccaggcggg gcaccagcgc cggtggcagc acctcgcgca gctgggcttc ccagtcggca
    22681 aggggcgccg gcgccgcggt gtcggctggg gcgaggtagc cgatgagcag ctcggtgccg
    22741 gcgggggtgg atttgaccgc ggcggcggca ccggagacgc cgggcagcgc ctgcagggcg
    22801 gcgtcgatct ccccgagttc gatgcgccgg ccgccgagct tgatctgctc atcggcgcgg
    22861 ccgacgaaca gcagcccggc ggggtcgttg acgacgaggt cgccggagcg gtaggcgcgc
    22921 tgccagccga gcgtaggcat cggcgcgtac ttctcggcat ccttggccgg gtcgaggtag
    22981 cgggccaggc cgacgccgcc gatgatgagc tcgccggtct cgccgtctgc gacggggatc
    23041 ccctcagcgt cgacgatggc cagatcccag ccgtcgagcg gcaagccgat gcgcaccggg
    23101 ccgggcccgc cgagcggggc ggcgcaggcg acgacggtcg cttcggtcgg gccgtaggtg
    23161 ttccacacct cgcgggtgcc gtcggagaga cgctgggcaa gctccggcgg acaggcctca
    23221 ccgccgaaga tcagcagccg cacactctca agcgtctccg ccggccacag cgcggccagg
    23281 gtcggcacgg tcgagacgat gctgatgcgc cggcctgcca gccaggggcc caggtccatg
    23341 cccgacttca cgagtgcgcg cggggcgggc accaggcagg ccccgtgcgc ccacgccagc
    23401 cacatctcct cgcagctggc gtcgaaggcc actgagagcc cggcgagcac ccggtcgccg
    23461 gggccgatcg gctcgtcctg gcagaagacc cgggcttcgg cgtcgacgaa ggcggcagct
    23521 gagcggtggg tgacggccac gcccttgggc ttgccggtcg aaccggaggt gaagatcacc
    23581 cagcagtcat catccggctg cggggcacgc agggcaggca ccgcctcggc cgcaggatcg
    23641 cggcgcgact cgatctgcag cccggcggtg acgatcgcgg tgaccgaggc ttcggagaac
    23701 acggtggcgg cccgctcatc gggatcgtcg acgtcaacgg ggacgtaggc tgcgccgatc
    23761 atgagggtcg agaggatcgc aatgtagagg tcgggggtgc cggagggcac acggacaccg
    23821 accgtgtcgc cggggccgac accggcgtcg tgaagctgat ggccgaagtc gcgcatcgcc
    23881 tccagcagct gggtgtagct gatcgagcgc accccgtcgt caagcgccgg tgcttcgggg
    23941 tgctgggatg cgacgtcgat gaggatgtcg atgagcgtgc gttccggggc tgcgcgatgc
    24001 gctcccggga actgcggtgc atgcacgatg atgtggttcc tccgggctca gacaggcttc
    24061 gagtgaatct tagcccgtgg ccgggcggcg ctgcgggagc accgggccgg ggcgcggggc
    24121 aggcaggctc acaccgctcg gccggactcc caggtgaggc gaaccgaagt gagggtctac
    24181 gatggagcgg tgaatcctgc cgactggccg ctgccgctct tcgtcgtgtg gctcatcatg
    24241 tacgccgtca tcatcgtccg cgccggcgga acctatctgc tcggcaggct cgcccgccgg
    24301 ggtgtcagcc gcatccagcg ggtcgagcgg atcatgcagt ctgcccgcta tcagcatgcc
    24361 gagcagctgc tgcgccgcta cggggcggcc gcggtggcgg tgagcttcct gctcatcggc
    24421 gtgcagaccg tcgtcaacct ggccgccggg tcgatcggca tgagcctgcg ccgctacctg
    24481 ccggcgctcg gtctgggcgg agctgtgtgg gcgctcatct actcgactgt cgggctcgtc
    24541 ggcctcagtg cgatcgtcac cgcctatcgg gagagcccgg ccgtcacgct cgggatcagc
    24601 gccgtcttcg tcgccgtgat cgtcgggctg actttcgggc tgcgccgcgc cgaggctgac
    24661 ccgggccccg aagacccgga ccccggagcc tgaacccgcg ggactgaccc cagcctcggc
    24721 ccaggatccc tgctgatgca caagggcccc ggtcggtgac cggggccctc atcgctggtc
    24781 gggctagcgg gattcgaacc cacgacctct gcacccccag tgcagcgcgc taccaagctg
    24841 cgccatagcc cgatgccgac catgcagacg atcctgcgaa tcggctcgtc taactgtata
    24901 tcggcgcttc ggctggagca aaaactcccg cacgactgcg gcacacctca cagccgcgcc
    24961 atcggcgccg acggtcatga gatgatcggt ctcagtatac tgctgcgcat tcggccccgc
    25021 tgatgggcgc gacgcgctgc acgcagtctc acgctcaccc gggtgcgatc aacgagagga
    25081 ggccgccgga tgcccgagac caagcgcctg cggcgcgctc gcaggttcgc cgaacgacgg
    25141 gtgacatccc gcggcagcgg cgcgctgcgc gagtcgtact cgtcctcgct gctcgaatcg
    25201 ctgtggctgc gaacgccaga gccggactac gagctggcag ccaagtccgg ggcacccaag
    25261 cggccgagca ccaagctcat cgccggcatc gtcgccgtgt tcctcgggct caccggctcg
    25321 atcgccgtgg tccagctgac ccgcggcagc gggggagagc gcacgacagc ggactacctc
    25381 atcgagcaga tcgaacagcg ctcgcaggag aacgagaacc tcgccgcctc caatgagcag
    25441 cgtgccgccc ggctcagcga agcgcagacg tcagtcctcg gcgaagaccg cagcagcgag
    25501 ctggaggtgc tggctgagaa ggccgcgctg accccggtca ccggacccgg cgtgacgctg
    25561 acgctcatcg accaggacac cagcgcgctt gacaatgacc cgcgggaggc cccgccggaa
    25621 gccaacaagg tccacgatga ggacatccag gccgtcatca atgcgatgtt cgcctcaggc
    25681 gcctacgccg tggccgtcaa cgaccaccgg atcaccacca cctcggcggt gcgcagcgca
    25741 ggcggggcga tcctcgtcaa ctacgacccg ctgcgcccac cgtatgaggt cgtcgccgtc
    25801 ggcccagacg acctcatcga ccgcctcgac cagacccagg cggccagcta cctggccacc
    25861 atcagcaagg actacgggat cggctactcc gcctcgacct ccgctgaggt gacgatcccg
    25921 gcagccgagc tctcacaacc ccggtacgct cagccgaagg gcgaacaacc agcagactct
    25981 gaggagacac tgtgatcgcg atcatcgggc tcatcatcgg catcgtcttg gggatcgtgc
    26041 tcaatcccga agtgcccgcc gtcatccagc cgtacctgcc gatcgccgtg gtcgcagccc
    26101 tcgacgcgct cgcaggcggc ctgcgcgccg tgctctcggg caacttcgac gaccgcgtct
    26161 tcgtcatctc gttcttctca aactcgctcg tcgccgcgct catcgtcttc ctcggcgaca
    26221 agctcggcgt cggctcgcag ctctcgaccg gcgtcgtcgt cgtcctcggc atccgcatct
    26281 tcaccaacgc cgccgcaatc cgccggcagc tgttcaaggc gtaacagatg gctgatcgag
    26341 acgaagacat gagcgcccag cagccgcacc cagaggaccg gccgctgacc cggcgtcagg
    26401 cgctggcccg tgagcagggc acgccgctgc cggattccag tcccgaggcc gacggcgagc
    26461 aggatgcgcc ttccgccccc cgtctgcccg ggcccaaccc cgagcctgag gacgctggca
    26521 cccggcgcga cgtcgtcggg cggctcgcaa gcgcgctgaa gttccgggcc aatcgctccc
    26581 agctgctggc cggcgtgctg tgtgcgctgc tgggcttcgc tttcgtcgcc cagctgcagc
    26641 agaccgagga cgccggattc tcgcagctgt ccgaacctga gctcatccgc atcctcggcg
    26701 acgtcgattc ccgcaaccag cgcctggagc aggaatccgc ctcgctgcgc cgcgatgaag
    26761 acgagctgcg atcctcgacc aaccagcagg aggctgcgca gaagcaggcc gaggagcggg
    26821 ctcggtcgat gcagatcatc accggcacgg tcccggtgac cgggcccggc atagacgtga
    26881 cgatcactgc ccagcccggt cagctcagcg cctccaatct cgtcacgctg gtccaggagc
    26941 tgcgcgatgc tggggcggag gcgatcgaga tcagcgggca ccgcgtggtc gtgtccacct
    27001 acttcactga caccccgacc ggcggcctgg agatcgacgg cgaaccggtg gacctaccga
    27061 tccggatcct ggcgatcggg cagccggaca cgatggacac cgccctgcgc atccccggcg
    27121 gcatctacga cacggtcgag aagcgcggcg gcgcgatgac catcaaccag gagacgagcc
    27181 tcgacatcga cagcaccgtc ccgcagctgg gcagcggatg acctcgcctg cgttttcgcg
    27241 tgcacggttt ctgtgatgtt gctctagtgt tatcgtcatt ctgttgacca gttatgctgg
    27301 gtgcatcacc acaatgagca ggagacaaca tgcccgacct gaccttccca gcctcactgc
    27361 ggtattcgcg tgaccacgag tgggtcaccg aaactcgtga gggatctgtc gtgcgagtgg
    27421 gcatctccga ctttgcgcag gatcagctcg gcgacgtcgt gttcgtcgat ctccccgacg
    27481 tgggtgacag cgtcacggcc aatgagaact gcggcgaggt cgagagcacc aagagtgtct
    27541 ccgacatcgt cgccccggtc agcggtgagg tcatcgcggt caatgagtcc ctcgaagacg
    27601 ccccggaagt gatcaactcc gatccctatg gtgacgggtg gctcttcgac gttgagctca
    27661 gcgatgtctc tgagcttgat acgctcatgg atgcagacgc gtacgccgcc gcagtggaaa
    27721 gcgagggagc ctgatgtccc agcagaacta cccgcaggat gaggcgggac agactccgtg
    27781 gtacggcggc gatgactccg cccgcgaacc gcgtgctttc ccgtatcaga ccggtgagac
    27841 cccgaccgac ccgagccaga accaaggcgg ttcccacgct gccggtgagc agattgctgc
    27901 cgcagcaccg cagcggcagg gctacaacgc ccagcagtac ggcagcggcc ctgccgctca
    27961 gccgcagtac ggctcgcagc cgccctatgg tggacagccg gagtacgatg ccgactcgca
    28021 gccccagcag caatacggct cgcagcccta cgaaccgcag caacaatatg gccagcagtc
    28081 ctacgaaccg cagcagcagg gcggacagcc ggcctatggt tcccagccgc agcagggcta
    28141 cccccagcag tacgactccg gtgcacagcc ccagtacagt tcagagcctc agtacggctc
    28201 gcagccgcag ggaagccagc ccgaagccgg cacacaggcg tctccgaatg cctacggcaa
    28261 ccagcctgtc ggcggccacg accagcaggt gccgagcatc ctcgacccgc gtaccggtga
    28321 gatccatccg gtctccgacc tcaaccacct gcaggagacc gatgcgctcc tcgtcgtcgt
    28381 ctccggcccc gacgccggag cgcagatcct gctcgacacc gacgtggtca ccgtaggacg
    28441 cagcccgaat gccgacatct tcctcgatga cgtaaccgtc tcgcgcaagc acgctgagtt
    28501 cgtccgcacc ccgagcggat tcaccctgcg cgacaccggt tcgctcaacg gcacctacgt
    28561 gggccgtcag ctcatcgatt cgatcgagct gcagaacggc gcggacgtgc agatcgggaa
    28621 gttccggatg atcttccagc agcgtccgct cagcagctga gcgaaatggc ctacgtcagc
    28681 gtcgaagtcg tcggggtgcg catcgagttg cccgccaacc agccgattct gctgctcaag
    28741 gccctgtatc tgccgcgcta tctgccgatc tggatcggca cggccgaagc caacgccatc
    28801 ggcatcgccc agcgcggtct gacaccgccg cggccgctga gccaccacct catgctcgac
    28861 atcctcgaat cctacggggc cgaactgact gaagtggtca tcaccggcaa ggagaaccac
    28921 accttcctcg ccgaactgca cacctcggac ggcaagacga tctccgctcg cccgtccgac
    28981 gccgtcgcac ttgcgctcat cgccgaatgc ccggtgctgg ccgatgagca gctcattcag
    29041 gagaacggca tcgaagctcc ggaggcagac gaagaggagg tcgcacagtt ccgcgacttc
    29101 ctcgaccatg tctcaccgga ggacttcgaa ggcgaaagct gagctttccc accccgccgt
    29161 tcgca
//
